# Supplementary material for: CRISPR-Cas9 enables conditional mutagenesis of challenging loci
Source: Sci Rep. 2016 Sep 1;6:32326. doi: 10.1038/srep32326 (PMC5007477; doi:10.1038/srep32326)
Supplement: Supplementary File 3 [file srep32326-s3.zip › gb/HEP00994_A02_vector.gb]

LOCUS       84955#L1L2_Pgk_P#L3L4_pD223_DTA_spec        22040 bp    dna     circular UNK 
ACCESSION   unknown
SOURCE      Mus musculus
  ORGANISM  Mus musculus
            Eukaryota; Metazoa; Chordata; Craniata; Vertebrata; Euteleostomi;
            Mammalia; Eutheria; Euarchontoglires; Glires; Rodentia;
            Sciurognathi; Muroidea; Muridae; Murinae; Mus.
COMMENT     cassette: L1L2_Pgk_P
COMMENT     design_id: 84955
COMMENT     backbone: L3L4_pD223_DTA_spec
COMMENT     transcript_id: ENSMUST00000075175
FEATURES             Location/Qualifiers
     misc_feature    29..49
                     /note="B4 Gateway"
                     /label="B4 Gateway"
     misc_feature    complement(125..378)
                     /note="BGH pA"
                     /label="BGH pA"
     CDS             complement(503..1159)
                     /note="DTA"
                     /label="DTA"
     promoter        complement(1173..1685)
                     /note="PGK promoter"
                     /label="PGK promoter"
     promoter        1686..1836
                     /note="spectinomycin promoter"
                     /label="spectinomycin promoter"
     CDS             1837..2847
                     /note="SpecR"
                     /label="SpecR"
     misc_feature    2995..3587
                     /note="pUC ori"
                     /label="pUC ori"
     misc_feature    3858..3885
                     /note="rrnB T2"
                     /label="rrnB T2"
     misc_feature    4017..4060
                     /note="rrnB T1"
                     /label="rrnB T1"
     misc_feature    4156..4176
                     /note="B3 Gateway"
                     /label="B3 Gateway"
     misc_feature    4182..4189
                     /note="AsiSI"
                     /label="AsiSI"
     misc_feature    1..4214
                     /note="Synthetic Backbone"
                     /label="Synthetic Backbone"
     exon            9882..9964
                     /db_xref="ENSEMBL:ENSMUSE00001283223"
                     /rank="2"
                     /note="ENSMUSE00001283223"
                     /label="ENSMUSE00001283223"
     exon            9709..9799
                     /db_xref="ENSEMBL:ENSMUSE00000763434"
                     /rank="1"
                     /note="ENSMUSE00000763434"
                     /label="ENSMUSE00000763434"
     misc_feature    4215..10179
                     /note="5 arm"
                     /label="5 arm"
     misc_feature    10207..10231
                     /note="B1 Gateway"
                     /label="B1 Gateway"
     misc_feature    10244..10291
                     /note="Frt"
                     /label="Frt"
     intron          10292..11166
                     /note="mouse En2 intron"
                     /label="mouse En2 intron"
     misc_feature    11164..11166
                     /note="Splice Acceptor"
                     /label="Splice Acceptor"
     exon            11167..11168
                     /note="mouse En2 exon"
                     /label="mouse En2 exon"
     misc_feature    11380..11941
                     /note="ECMV IRES"
                     /label="ECMV IRES"
     gene            11952..14998
                     /gene="lacZ"
                     /note="lacZ"
                     /label="lacZ"
     misc_feature    15033..15288
                     /note="SV40 polyadenylation site"
                     /label="SV40 polyadenylation site"
     misc_feature    15292..15325
                     /note="loxP"
                     /label="loxP"
     promoter        15357..15864
                     /note="mouse phosphoglycerate kinase 1 promoter"
     gene            15951..16742
                     /gene="NeoR"
                     /note="NeoR"
                     /label="NeoR"
     misc_feature    16940..17183
                     /note="SV40 polyadenylation site"
                     /label="SV40 polyadenylation site"
     misc_feature    17200..17247
                     /note="Frt"
                     /label="Frt"
     misc_feature    17254..17287
                     /note="loxP"
                     /label="loxP"
     misc_feature    11181..11258
                     /note="FCHK std_gpr"
                     /label="FCHK std_gpr"
     misc_feature    17303..17323
                     /note="B2 Gateway"
                     /label="B2 Gateway"
     misc_feature    10180..17353
                     /note="Synthetic Cassette"
                     /label="Synthetic Cassette"
     exon            17655..17859
                     /db_xref="ENSEMBL:ENSMUSE00001291628"
                     /type="targeted"
                     /rank="3"
                     /note="target exon 1 ENSMUSE00001291628"
     misc_feature    17354..18069
                     /note="Critical Region"
                     /label="Critical Region"
     misc_feature    18093..18126
                     /note="Downstream LoxP"
                     /label="Downstream LoxP"
     misc_feature    18070..18149
                     /note="synthetic loxP region"
                     /label="synthetic loxP region"
     exon            19149..19363
                     /db_xref="ENSEMBL:ENSMUSE00001208123"
                     /rank="5"
                     /note="ENSMUSE00001208123"
                     /label="ENSMUSE00001208123"
     exon            18598..18674
                     /db_xref="ENSEMBL:ENSMUSE00001248188"
                     /rank="4"
                     /note="ENSMUSE00001248188"
                     /label="ENSMUSE00001248188"
     misc_feature    18150..22040
                     /note="3 arm"
                     /label="3 arm"
ORIGIN      
        1 ccactggccg tcgttttaca ttaattaaca acttttctat acaaagttga cagatatctg
       61 tttaaactcg gccgctctag cctcgaggct agaactagtg gatctcgagc cccagctggt
      121 tctttccgcc tcagaagcca tagagcccac cgcatcccca gcatgcctgc tattgtcttc
      181 ccaatcctcc cccttgctgt cctgccccac cccacccccc agaatagaat gacacctact
      241 cagacaatgc gatgcaattt cctcatttta ttaggaaagg acagtgggag tggcaccttc
      301 cagggtcaag gaaggcacgg gggaggggca aacaacagat ggctggcaac tagaaggcac
      361 agtcgaggct gatcagcgag ctctaggatc tgcattccac cactgctccc attcatcagt
      421 tccataggtt ggaatctaaa atacacaaac aattagaatc agtagtttaa cacattatac
      481 acttaaaaat tttatattta ccttagagct ttaaatctct gtaggtagtt tgtccaatta
      541 tgtcacacca cagaagtaag gttccttcac aaagagatcg cctgacacga tttcctgcac
      601 aggcttgagc catatactca tacatcgcat cttggccacg ttttccacgg gtttcaaaat
      661 taatctcaag ttctacgctt aacgctttcg cctgttccca gttattaata tattcaacgc
      721 tagaactccc ctcagcgaag ggaaggctga gcactacacg cgaagcacca tcaccgaacc
      781 ttttgataaa ctcttccgtt ccgacttgct ccatcaacgg ttcagtgaga cttaaaccta
      841 actctttctt aatagtttcg gcattatcca cttttagtgc gagaaccttc gtcagtcctg
      901 gatacgtcac tttgaccacg cctccagctt ttccagagag cgggttttca ttatctacag
      961 agtatcccgc agcgtcgtat ttattgtcgg tactataaaa ccctttccaa tcatcgtcat
     1021 aatttccttg tgtaccagat tttggctttt gtataccttt ttgaatggaa tctacataac
     1081 caggtttagt cccgtggtac gaagaaaagt tttccatcac aaaagattta gaagaatcaa
     1141 caacatcatc aggatccatg gcgaggacct gcaggtcgaa aggcccggag atgaggaaga
     1201 ggagaacagc gcggcagacg tgcgcttttg aagcgtgcag aatgccgggc ctccggagga
     1261 ccttcgggcg cccgccccgc ccctgagccc gcccctgagc ccgcccccgg acccacccct
     1321 tcccagcctc tgagcccaga aagcgaagga gcaaagctgc tattggccgc tgccccaaag
     1381 gcctacccgc ttccattgct cagcggtgct gtccatctgc acgagactag tgagacgtgc
     1441 tacttccatt tgtcacgtcc tgcacgacgc gagctgcggg gcggggggga acttcctgac
     1501 taggggagga gtagaaggtg gcgcgaaggg gccaccaaag aacggagccg gttggcgcct
     1561 accggtggat gtggaatgtg tgcgaggcca gaggccactt gtgtagcgcc aagtgcccag
     1621 cggggctgct aaagcgcatg ctccagactg ccttgggaaa agcgcctccc ctacccggta
     1681 gaattcgata aacagctcta gaccagccag gacagaaatg cctcgacttc gctgctaccc
     1741 aaggttgccg ggtgacgcac accgtggaaa cggatgaagg cacgaaccca gtggacataa
     1801 gcctgttcgg ttcgtaagct gtaatgcaag tagcgtatgc gctcacgcaa ctggtccaga
     1861 accttgaccg aacgcagcgg tggtaacggc gcagtggcgg ttttcatggc ttgttatgac
     1921 tgtttttttg gggtacagtc tatgcctcgg gcatccaagc agcaagcgcg ttacgccgtg
     1981 ggtcgatgtt tgatgttatg gagcagcaac gatgttacgc agcagggcag tcgccctaaa
     2041 acaaagttaa acattatgag ggaagcggtg atcgccgaag tatcgactca actatcagag
     2101 gtagttggcg tcatcgagcg ccatctcgaa ccgacgttgc tggccgtaca tttgtacggc
     2161 tccgcagtgg atggcggcct gaagccacac agtgatattg atttgctggt tacggtgacc
     2221 gtaaggcttg atgaaacaac gcggcgagct ttgatcaacg accttttgga aacttcggct
     2281 tcccctggag agagcgagat tctccgcgct gtagaagtca ccattgttgt gcacgacgac
     2341 atcattccgt ggcgttatcc agctaagcgc gaactgcaat ttggagaatg gcagcgcaat
     2401 gacattcttg caggtatctt cgagccagcc acgatcgaca ttgatctggc tatcttgctg
     2461 acaaaagcaa gagaacatag cgttgccttg gtaggtccag cggcggagga actctttgat
     2521 ccggttcctg aacaggatct atttgaggcg ctaaatgaaa ccttaacgct atggaactcg
     2581 ccgcccgact gggctggcga tgagcgaaat gtagtgctta cgttgtcccg catttggtac
     2641 agcgcagtaa ccggcaaaat cgcgccgaag gatgtcgctg ccgactgggc aatggagcgc
     2701 ctgccggccc agtatcagcc cgtcatactt gaagctagac aggcttatct tggacaagaa
     2761 gaagatcgct tggcctcgcg cgcagatcag ttggaagaat ttgtccacta cgtgaaaggc
     2821 gagatcacca aggtagtcgg caaataaccc tcgagccacc catgaccaaa atcccttaac
     2881 gtgagttacg cgtcgttcca ctgagcgtca gaccccgtag aaaagatcaa aggatcttct
     2941 tgagatcctt tttttctgcg cgtaatctgc tgcttgcaaa caaaaaaacc accgctacca
     3001 gcggtggttt gtttgccgga tcaagagcta ccaactcttt ttccgaaggt aactggcttc
     3061 agcagagcgc agataccaaa tactgttctt ctagtgtagc cgtagttagg ccaccacttc
     3121 aagaactctg tagcaccgcc tacatacctc gctctgctaa tcctgttacc agtggctgct
     3181 gccagtggcg ataagtcgtg tcttaccggg ttggactcaa gacgatagtt accggataag
     3241 gcgcagcggt cgggctgaac ggggggttcg tgcacacagc ccagcttgga gcgaacgacc
     3301 tacaccgaac tgagatacct acagcgtgag ctatgagaaa gcgccacgct tcccgaaggg
     3361 agaaaggcgg acaggtatcc ggtaagcggc agggtcggaa caggagagcg cacgagggag
     3421 cttccagggg gaaacgcctg gtatctttat agtcctgtcg ggtttcgcca cctctgactt
     3481 gagcgtcgat ttttgtgatg ctcgtcaggg gggcggagcc tatggaaaaa cgccagcaac
     3541 gcggcctttt tacggttcct ggccttttgc tggccttttg ctcacatgtt ctttcctgcg
     3601 ttatcccctg attctgtgga taaccgtatt accgcctttg agtgagctga taccgctcgc
     3661 cgcagccgaa cgaccgagcg cagcgagtca gtgagcgagg aagcggaaga gcgcccaata
     3721 cgcaaaccgc ctctccccgc gcgttggccg attcattaat gcagctggca cgacaggttt
     3781 cccgactgga aagcgggcag tgagcgcaac gcaattaata cgcgtaccgc tagccaggaa
     3841 gagtttgtag aaacgcaaaa aggccatccg tcaggatggc cttctgctta gtttgatgcc
     3901 tggcagttta tggcgggcgt cctgcccgcc accctccggg ccgttgcttc acaacgttca
     3961 aatccgctcc cggcggattt gtcctactca ggagagcgtt caccgacaaa caacagataa
     4021 aacgaaaggc ccagtcttcc gactgagcct ttcgttttat ttgatgcctg gcagttccct
     4081 actctcgcgt taacgctagc atggatgttt tcccagtcac gacgttgtaa aacgacggcc
     4141 agtcttaaat cgtgccaact ttattataca aagttgcgga cgcgatcgcc ggcggataac
     4201 aatttcacac aggatatgta ctttctgagt cattaaaagt gtcttcttgg aggtattttc
     4261 tacctggtaa taggtgggga agcagaccag ggccttgctc ggccagcatt agagaagtag
     4321 atgggaataa agacagaccc acaactggac agtgtgcagg gtgaaacctt ggagtaggga
     4381 tagagaacac caaataacag gacctctaaa cccagcatgg ctaacaggta tgaactcaag
     4441 actggtggca tgcacaggac ccgtgggggt ctaagccaga aaagggccac agtgctaaga
     4501 ggggaagaca actcaaccct aattcagaag ctatctccaa ttgacagcca ttcacaaatg
     4561 gaaaattatc ttctccaaca gagtcttact ggatatacca agcacacttt aagggcaggc
     4621 cacaaaatga actcaacagt agttttggag gtgtttgcct catgctgttt ggaccttttg
     4681 gttgcatgtt atggtttcca actttgtttt acaaatgtgt gagcttatgc ctgtgtttct
     4741 catcctattc tggttttgtt ttatttgcct gtttcttttc taattaaaaa agaaaaaatg
     4801 tgtggctttg agtgggtagg gacctgggga gaatctgggg cgtcgtcttg aaggaaatcc
     4861 tgataagtct atactatatg gggaaaaaga gcctactttc aattaaaaaa aaaaaagtca
     4921 ttttcccagt tacctccaca tctgcttttt gcctggtgca ctgggaaata gttaagaaac
     4981 gaagagccac acagccaagc tcataggaaa gttagctctg caaggtctcg tgattgtact
     5041 gcttgtctga aacaggagct cactgcggat gctccacttt gtggaccaca gtggccttga
     5101 acttccagaa atccggggcc tctgtccccc aactgctagg attcatttct ttttttttgt
     5161 ttgtttgttt tttttttgtt tttcgagaca gggtttctct gtgtagccct ggctgtcctg
     5221 gaactcactc tgtagaccag gctggcctcg atctcagaaa ttcacctgcc tctgcctccc
     5281 aagtgctggg attaaagacg tgcgccacca cgcccggcct aggattcatt tctattgcct
     5341 gtgcgcgccg gttaaagctg gcgaacaact cgggtcggtc ctctccctcc accatgatgg
     5401 taacgtgcct ttacccgctg agtcttctca ttggctttgg agaaagcggc ttactctgtt
     5461 ttgttttgtt ttttggtttt tcgagacagg gtttctctgt gtagccctgg ctgtcctggc
     5521 actcactgtg tagaccaggc tggcctcgaa ctcagaaatc cgcctgcctc tgcctcccga
     5581 gtgctgggat taaaggcgtg cgccaccatg ctcggcctag gattcatttc tattgcctgt
     5641 gcgcgccggt taaagctggc gaacaactcg ggtcggtcct ctccctccac cgtgatggtg
     5701 atggtaacgt gcctttaccc gctgagtctt ctcattggct ttggagaaag cggcttactc
     5761 tgaaccccag ccgactggta ggtagcgcgg gctagcctag tactcaccgc ggtccgcctg
     5821 ttgcggtgac agcacaacgc ctcaattaca caaaaacctg tccccgccgc gaaggcagcg
     5881 gagaaggctc ccgcaggagc tgctatcact catgtgttaa gctccacccg gaagcggctc
     5941 cagacagaac gactattctc gccaggaccc aacatggcgc ccggcgaagc ccggggcggg
     6001 acgacatgcg gcgcggattg tgacgtaaac gcgcagcgtg ctcagtgcgc aggcgctctc
     6061 agaggagact agggggtttc cggttccgct gtcctctttc tcttcaacga ggcggccgag
     6121 cgggttggtg ccgtccgcgt cgcggctggg ctgttggcgg ctgggcctgg gcggggacgc
     6181 ggcgggggtc ggcgaggcga ctgtaggggt tcgcgggcgc cgcttcggcg tcgtgcatgt
     6241 tcggtgggac tcggccgcca ggacctgggc gcgcggcggg cacgcggcag tgcagcccgg
     6301 gcgctgcggg cggaagacca agggcactga cctgagctcc agggcgagtt ctgggcctag
     6361 cctgagatac aatgcgcgtt tgggtccagt gttggctgca gagggagttc agggccagcc
     6421 tgtgcttggg ggggggtggt tgtggccccc aaggctggaa agtttgcctg ggttaaactt
     6481 cgtcttaaaa aaaaaaaaag gctaaactgt gcgtggcggt gaactgctct cacctcagca
     6541 cctgagaagc agggcatagt tgagtccagc cggccctatt gagaagaaac ctttgctgtc
     6601 cgatccttca gttggaaggc actcttgctg gggtggcaag ctgttgggta ggatttcccg
     6661 acccaccggg tggtggtgac tggcagagtg ggactgctga gccgtagtcc gcagcaggat
     6721 ttggcttttt ggtagtaaag gtaactaaga aataagcagt cttaggtggt tagtagaagc
     6781 cgacggacct ctgtctttta ctcatgcgtc tccttctgat gtgtagcaga cgccaacatg
     6841 cagatcttcg tgaagaccct gacgggcaag accatcactc ttgaggtcga gcccagtgac
     6901 accatcgaga atgtcaaggc caagatccaa gacaaggaag gtgggctgtg ctgttcaggg
     6961 cgttctccta cgggtgggag cgcttaagga tcttggtctg ctcgtctctt gagtgaatgg
     7021 ggtctaacca gcttctgcag gaaggagttg tggccaacct ggtttctctc gtgcacaggc
     7081 atcccacctg accagcagag gctgatattc gcgggcaaac agctggagga tggccgcacc
     7141 ctgtccgact acaacatcca gaaaggtaag ggctgttttg cttgtctggt attgtaggtg
     7201 ggggctggcg tccgactgct attgcggtcg ttggcatggt tgacttacgt atttactgtg
     7261 ggtatttatt tgtgatggct ctgaggcaaa gggcagaaga ccacttttct agccttgtgt
     7321 gggctgaagg gattgagccc agctcaccag actcacctgg ctgcccctac ttaccaaacc
     7381 tttactttgg ttttgttttt gttgtttgct ttgaggctaa gtgtcaactt agacccaggc
     7441 tgtttggaac tcgtggtagc tcatgttagc ctcaaaccca tcggagccat gctgtcatct
     7501 acttaatccc atgttccaag tccctgtcat attcacacac acgttctgtg catctctgtg
     7561 tagcactgac tattctgttg cttcccatgt gctcagatta aaggtgtgtg ctgtcacatc
     7621 tgcttgcctg ttctctgtgt gggtgtgaga gcctgaaatg tggagcactg ggggttgggg
     7681 gtgccggtgt gtccgcatct ggatgcttgc tgtgctgtct gtggggctgc ctccactgga
     7741 catgtttctt gccctcgttt gacttgtgct ctcaccagac ttgtaaagtt cccaggtgcc
     7801 taccatctca ccaccagtgt ctgtctgcct ctgtagagga gcctctttta gggtgctact
     7861 tggtgtcttt gggcagccca cctcactgtc ctgtatgagc tcctgccttc agctgcctgt
     7921 tctttttccc agagtccacc ttgcacctgg tgctgcgtct gcgcggtggc nnnnnnnnnn
     7981 nnnnnnnnnn nnnnnnnnnn nnnnnnnnnn nnnnnnnnnn nnnnnnnnnn nnnnnnnnnn
     8041 nnnnnnnnnn nnnnnnnnnn nnnnnnnnnn nnnnnnnnnn nnnnnnnnnn nnnnnnnnnn
     8101 nnnnnnnnnn nnnnnnnnnn nnnnnntaaa gctgtggtca tacctggcat gtgaccccgg
     8161 gaccaaataa agtccccttc catccactgg agcagtaatt ggtgtctaga gtgactgttc
     8221 tgttgaggga tcggtgggga ggggatctca ccatgtagcc taggctgccc ttgaaccttg
     8281 gaggctgggg aggcagtaaa gactggtact gggcagcagg gtgaaccagt gggttagaac
     8341 ttgcaagcct tggaaccatg taaaggtgga gcccacacag tgctgctgtg gggaggcagg
     8401 ctgtgcttac agatcttgtc ttggctctga tgtgtggggc cacaatttag ggtctctggg
     8461 ggagcagttc acctgactca gtactctgta cgccagttaa gttgctggac aacctgatag
     8521 agttcaccat caggcatggc accagggact acaggcaaca cactttatat gagtttatga
     8581 ggccgcctca tctacctttg atttttgagt atcaggcaca cttttgcatg agtagctggg
     8641 tactctaggg cgtctaggac catttcaccc atcgtgggga gtcttagaca ggccatgttg
     8701 cttgtaattg acttcaggta tgcagtctgt cttgtcattt ggaaggttcc gtgggttcga
     8761 acctggttgc cagcagcttg caaatccccc atgtatgtgc aaccaacatc tccaaagtaa
     8821 tttagggaag gaagctttca gagtatatcc tacctccccg gtgctgggaa tcccatttca
     8881 aaggtataat ctgaatggat ggtttgtgtg cactatgtga gatgacatca aaaggtttgt
     8941 taggggctgg agaagtggct cagtggttaa gagcactgat tgactgctct tccagaggtc
     9001 ctgagttcaa ttcccagtaa ccacatggtg gctcaaccat ccataattga tctgatgcct
     9061 cttctggtgt gtctgaagac agctacagtg tacttacata taataaatac ttttaaaaaa
     9121 aaaatgcgtg atgggcatgg tggtgcactt taatcccatc actctgtagg cagaggcaag
     9181 cggatttctg agttcaaggc cagcctgctc tacaaaatga gttccaggac agccagggct
     9241 atacagagaa accctgtctg gggggctggg ggtgcattag gtgtcctgca tataggtgtg
     9301 agtggctatg tgggtagtgt cattgggttc agtcctgcaa cagcaactag tactcagcca
     9361 ctgaaaccaa aactggttca actacattcg taagcatcac cggtacagaa atacttgtgg
     9421 ccttaacttc gatttaggcc ctattcgagc cccgcttgtt gcaaggatct ggcggatgta
     9481 cacagccctg gaactaacca tttagttgct ttagaaacta tttagagttc caccaggcgg
     9541 tggtgacaca cgcctttaat cccagcactt gggaggcaga ggcagggaca gccagggcta
     9601 cacagaaaac ctgtctcaaa aaaaaaaaaa aaaaaaaacg aattcaaagg cgcgcgggct
     9661 ggtggtggac ctcccggccg gcagggggcg cagcggccat tccctagtgc cacttgactg
     9721 cgcagtcatg ctcaccgccg ccacagaggt gttggctgct gcagacggtc ccgggtctgc
     9781 ggagtccgcg tgggcctggg tgagcccggt tgcgggtggg acgggcgcgg ggtggcggga
     9841 tgggctcagg actccggctt catggcccca cacccccata gagagacgcc ccgatcgcta
     9901 cactggtgca gaggattcag cagcttcaga atgaacgcgc acaggccttc cgccgtctag
     9961 accagtgagc gggctgggct ggaggagggg gcgggccctg ggagagcttg cctgaggggg
    10021 acctgagggg aggcggctgg aggcgtggct gggaggacct aggttgtgga cttggtcgga
    10081 agaggtgggg agagagccag atctggtcca ggagatgcag gagtgctgct gccgggagca
    10141 gggcgtactt gaaagcgaag tctagaaggg tgggtaaaaa aggcgcataa cgataccacg
    10201 atatcaacaa gtttgtacaa aaaagcaggc tggcgccgga accgaagttc ctattccgaa
    10261 gttcctattc tctagaaagt ataggaactt cgaacccttt cccacaccac cctccacact
    10321 tgccccaaac actgccaact atgtaggagg aaggggttgg gactaacaga agaacccgtt
    10381 gtggggaagc tgttgggagg gtcactttat gttcttgccc aaggtcagtt gggtggcctg
    10441 cttctgatga ggtggtccca aggtctgggg tagaaggtga gagggacagg ccaccaaggt
    10501 cagccccccc cccctatccc ataggagcca ggtccctctc ctggacagga agactgaagg
    10561 ggagatgcca gagactcagt gaagcctggg gtaccctatt ggagtccttc aaggaaacaa
    10621 acttggcctc accaggcctc agccttggct cctcctggga actctactgc ccttgggatc
    10681 cccttgtagt tgtgggttac ataggaaggg ggacgggatt ccccttgact ggctagccta
    10741 ctcttttctt cagtcttctc catctcctct cacctgtctc tcgacccttt ccctaggata
    10801 gacttggaaa aagataaggg gagaaaacaa atgcaaacga ggccagaaag attttggctg
    10861 ggcattcctt ccgctagctt ttattgggat cccctagttt gtgataggcc ttttagctac
    10921 atctgccaat ccatctcatt ttcacacaca cacacaccac tttccttctg gtcagtgggc
    10981 acatgtccag cctcaagttt atatcaccac ccccaatgcc caacacttgt atggccttgg
    11041 gcgggtcatc ccccccccca cccccagtat ctgcaacctc aagctagctt gggtgcgttg
    11101 gttgtggata agtagctaga ctccagcaac cagtaacctc tgccctttct cctccatgac
    11161 aaccaggtcc caggtcccga aaaccaaaga agaagaaccc taacaaagag gacaagcggc
    11221 ctcgcacagc cttcactgct gagcagctcc agaggctcaa ggctgagttt cagaccaaca
    11281 ggtacctgac agagcagcgg cgccagagtc tggcacagga gctcggtacc cggaagatct
    11341 ggactctaga gaattccgcc cctctccctc ccccccccct aacgttactg gccgaagccg
    11401 cttggaataa ggccggtgtg cgtttgtcta tatgttattt tccaccatat tgccgtcttt
    11461 tggcaatgtg agggcccgga aacctggccc tgtcttcttg acgagcattc ctaggggtct
    11521 ttcccctctc gccaaaggaa tgcaaggtct gttgaatgtc gtgaaggaag cagttcctct
    11581 ggaagcttct tgaagacaaa caacgtctgt agcgaccctt tgcaggcagc ggaacccccc
    11641 acctggcgac aggtgcctct gcggccaaaa gccacgtgta taagatacac ctgcaaaggc
    11701 ggcacaaccc cagtgccacg ttgtgagttg gatagttgtg gaaagagtca aatggctctc
    11761 ctcaagcgta ttcaacaagg ggctgaagga tgcccagaag gtaccccatt gtatgggatc
    11821 tgatctgggg cctcggtgca catgctttac atgtgtttag tcgaggttaa aaaaacgtct
    11881 aggccccccg aaccacgggg acgtggtttt cctttgaaaa acacgatgat aagcttgcca
    11941 caaccatgga agatcccgtc gttttacaac gtcgtgactg ggaaaaccct ggcgttaccc
    12001 aacttaatcg ccttgcagca catccccctt tcgccagctg gcgtaatagc gaagaggccc
    12061 gcaccgatcg cccttcccaa cagttgcgca gcctgaatgg cgaatggcgc tttgcctggt
    12121 ttccggcacc agaagcggtg ccggaaagct ggctggagtg cgatcttcct gaggccgata
    12181 ctgtcgtcgt cccctcaaac tggcagatgc acggttacga tgcgcccatc tacaccaacg
    12241 tgacctatcc cattacggtc aatccgccgt ttgttcccac ggagaatccg acgggttgtt
    12301 actcgctcac atttaatgtt gatgaaagct ggctacagga aggccagacg cgaattattt
    12361 ttgatggcgt taactcggcg tttcatctgt ggtgcaacgg gcgctgggtc ggttacggcc
    12421 aggacagtcg tttgccgtct gaatttgacc tgagcgcatt tttacgcgcc ggagaaaacc
    12481 gcctcgcggt gatggtgctg cgctggagtg acggcagtta tctggaagat caggatatgt
    12541 ggcggatgag cggcattttc cgtgacgtct cgttgctgca taaaccgact acacaaatca
    12601 gcgatttcca tgttgccact cgctttaatg atgatttcag ccgcgctgta ctggaggctg
    12661 aagttcagat gtgcggcgag ttgcgtgact acctacgggt aacagtttct ttatggcagg
    12721 gtgaaacgca ggtcgccagc ggcaccgcgc ctttcggcgg tgaaattatc gatgagcgtg
    12781 gtggttatgc cgatcgcgtc acactacgtc tgaacgtcga aaacccgaaa ctgtggagcg
    12841 ccgaaatccc gaatctctat cgtgcggtgg ttgaactgca caccgccgac ggcacgctga
    12901 ttgaagcaga agcctgcgat gtcggtttcc gcgaggtgcg gattgaaaat ggtctgctgc
    12961 tgctgaacgg caagccgttg ctgattcgag gcgttaaccg tcacgagcat catcctctgc
    13021 atggtcaggt catggatgag cagacgatgg tgcaggatat cctgctgatg aagcagaaca
    13081 actttaacgc cgtgcgctgt tcgcattatc cgaaccatcc gctgtggtac acgctgtgcg
    13141 accgctacgg cctgtatgtg gtggatgaag ccaatattga aacccacggc atggtgccaa
    13201 tgaatcgtct gaccgatgat ccgcgctggc taccggcgat gagcgaacgc gtaacgcgaa
    13261 tggtgcagcg cgatcgtaat cacccgagtg tgatcatctg gtcgctgggg aatgaatcag
    13321 gccacggcgc taatcacgac gcgctgtatc gctggatcaa atctgtcgat ccttcccgcc
    13381 cggtgcagta tgaaggcggc ggagccgaca ccacggccac cgatattatt tgcccgatgt
    13441 acgcgcgcgt ggatgaagac cagcccttcc cggctgtgcc gaaatggtcc atcaaaaaat
    13501 ggctttcgct acctggagag acgcgcccgc tgatcctttg cgaatacgcc cacgcgatgg
    13561 gtaacagtct tggcggtttc gctaaatact ggcaggcgtt tcgtcagtat ccccgtttac
    13621 agggcggctt cgtctgggac tgggtggatc agtcgctgat taaatatgat gaaaacggca
    13681 acccgtggtc ggcttacggc ggtgattttg gcgatacgcc gaacgatcgc cagttctgta
    13741 tgaacggtct ggtctttgcc gaccgcacgc cgcatccagc gctgacggaa gcaaaacacc
    13801 agcagcagtt tttccagttc cgtttatccg ggcaaaccat cgaagtgacc agcgaatacc
    13861 tgttccgtca tagcgataac gagctcctgc actggatggt ggcgctggat ggtaagccgc
    13921 tggcaagcgg tgaagtgcct ctggatgtcg ctccacaagg taaacagttg attgaactgc
    13981 ctgaactacc gcagccggag agcgccgggc aactctggct cacagtacgc gtagtgcaac
    14041 cgaacgcgac cgcatggtca gaagccgggc acatcagcgc ctggcagcag tggcgtctgg
    14101 cggaaaacct cagtgtgacg ctccccgccg cgtcccacgc catcccgcat ctgaccacca
    14161 gcgaaatgga tttttgcatc gagctgggta ataagcgttg gcaatttaac cgccagtcag
    14221 gctttctttc acagatgtgg attggcgata aaaaacaact gctgacgccg ctgcgcgatc
    14281 agttcacccg tgcaccgctg gataacgaca ttggcgtaag tgaagcgacc cgcattgacc
    14341 ctaacgcctg ggtcgaacgc tggaaggcgg cgggccatta ccaggccgaa gcagcgttgt
    14401 tgcagtgcac ggcagataca cttgctgatg cggtgctgat tacgaccgct cacgcgtggc
    14461 agcatcaggg gaaaacctta tttatcagcc ggaaaaccta ccggattgat ggtagtggtc
    14521 aaatggcgat taccgttgat gttgaagtgg cgagcgatac accgcatccg gcgcggattg
    14581 gcctgaactg ccagctggcg caggtagcag agcgggtaaa ctggctcgga ttagggccgc
    14641 aagaaaacta tcccgaccgc cttactgccg cctgttttga ccgctgggat ctgccattgt
    14701 cagacatgta taccccgtac gtcttcccga gcgaaaacgg tctgcgctgc gggacgcgcg
    14761 aattgaatta tggcccacac cagtggcgcg gcgacttcca gttcaacatc agccgctaca
    14821 gtcaacagca actgatggaa accagccatc gccatctgct gcacgcggaa gaaggcacat
    14881 ggctgaatat cgacggtttc catatgggga ttggtggcga cgactcctgg agcccgtcag
    14941 tatcggcgga attccagctg agcgccggtc gctaccatta ccagttggtc tggtgtcaaa
    15001 aataataata accgggcagg ggggatctaa gctctagata agtaatgatc ataatcagcc
    15061 atatcacatc tgtagaggtt ttacttgctt taaaaaacct cccacacctc cccctgaacc
    15121 tgaaacataa aatgaatgca attgttgttg ttaacttgtt tattgcagct tataatggtt
    15181 acaaataaag caatagcatc acaaatttca caaataaagc atttttttca ctgcattcta
    15241 gttgtggttt gtccaaactc atcaatgtat cttatcatgt ctggatccgg aataacttcg
    15301 tatagcatac attatacgaa gttatgtttc tagcttggct gcaggtcgtc gaaattctac
    15361 cgggtagggg aggcgctttt cccaaggcag tctggagcat gcgctttagc agccccgctg
    15421 ggcacttggc gctacacaag tggcctctgg cctcgcacac attccacatc caccggtagg
    15481 cgccaaccgg ctccgttctt tggtggcccc ttcgcgccac cttctactcc tcccctagtc
    15541 aggaagttcc cccccgcccc gcagctcgcg tcgtgcagga cgtgacaaat ggaagtagca
    15601 cgtctcacta gtctcgtgca gatggacagc accgctgagc aatggaagcg ggtaggcctt
    15661 tggggcagcg gccaatagca gctttgctcc ttcgctttct gggctcagag gctgggaagg
    15721 ggtgggtccg ggggcgggct caggggcggg ctcaggggcg gggcgggcgc ccgaaggtcc
    15781 tccggaggcc cggcattctg cacgcttcaa aagcgcacgt ctgccgcgct gttctcctct
    15841 tcctcatctc cgggcctttc gacctgcagc ctgttgacaa ttaatcatcg gcatagtata
    15901 tcggcatagt ataatacgac aaggtgagga actaaaccat gggatcggcc attgaacaag
    15961 atggattgca cgcaggttct ccggccgctt gggtggagag gctattcggc tatgactggg
    16021 cacaacagac aatcggctgc tctgatgccg ccgtgttccg gctgtcagcg caggggcgcc
    16081 cggttctttt tgtcaagacc gacctgtccg gtgccctgaa tgaactgcag gacgaggcag
    16141 cgcggctatc gtggctggcc acgacgggcg ttccttgcgc agctgtgctc gacgttgtca
    16201 ctgaagcggg aagggactgg ctgctattgg gcgaagtgcc ggggcaggat ctcctgtcat
    16261 ctcaccttgc tcctgccgag aaagtatcca tcatggctga tgcaatgcgg cggctgcata
    16321 cgcttgatcc ggctacctgc ccattcgacc accaagcgaa acatcgcatc gagcgagcac
    16381 gtactcggat ggaagccggt cttgtcgatc aggatgatct ggacgaagag catcaggggc
    16441 tcgcgccagc cgaactgttc gccaggctca aggcgcgcat gcccgacggc gaggatctcg
    16501 tcgtgaccca tggcgatgcc tgcttgccga atatcatggt ggaaaatggc cgcttttctg
    16561 gattcatcga ctgtggccgg ctgggtgtgg cggaccgcta tcaggacata gcgttggcta
    16621 cccgtgatat tgctgaagag cttggcggcg aatgggctga ccgcttcctc gtgctttacg
    16681 gtatcgccgc tcccgattcg cagcgcatcg ccttctatcg ccttcttgac gagttcttct
    16741 gagcgggact ctggggttcg aaatgaccga ccaagcgacg cccaacctgc catcacgaga
    16801 tttcgattcc accgccgcct tctatgaaag gttgggcttc ggaatcgttt tccgggacgc
    16861 cggctggatg atcctccagc gcggggatct catgctggag ttcttcgccc accccccgga
    16921 tctaagctct agataagtaa tgatcataat cagccatatc acatctgtag aggttttact
    16981 tgctttaaaa aacctcccac acctccccct gaacctgaaa cataaaatga atgcaattgt
    17041 tgttgttaac ttgtttattg cagcttataa tggttacaaa taaagcaata gcatcacaaa
    17101 tttcacaaat aaagcatttt tttcactgca ttctagttgt ggtttgtcca aactcatcaa
    17161 tgtatcttat catgtctgga tccgggggta ccgcgtcgag aagttcctat tccgaagttc
    17221 ctattctcta gaaagtatag gaacttcgtc gagataactt cgtatagcat acattatacg
    17281 aagttatgtc gagatatcta gacccagctt tcttgtacaa agtggttgat atctctatag
    17341 tcgcagtagg cggtgtctat ttgggggagt tgggtagagc tgagggtgta gcttttagta
    17401 gcagggtaga taggtgtaga gcagcatgtg accgtgggcg tggcctggcg ggagcagctg
    17461 tggtgtgacc ctccacaaga tccctcattt ctctgagtgc agagatggtt aagcactagc
    17521 tctgtcctga cagacccagt ctgtggagtt cgggtttgtc tctttcgagt cgggggtatc
    17581 ttccacgtag ctggagcagg gagcgtggtc tgcttgtcag cgtgtcgatt cagcatcctc
    17641 ccggtccact gcagagctca ccgtcagtac ctgctcagtg gtcagcacta tgacttcccg
    17701 agttaccgga gtgtcgtgca cgaggtgacc caggccttcg ccgctgcctc gcgggaggta
    17761 ttggcagtgg aagcagagtt ggcagggcct cgagcgcaac cggtgctcgc ccgccacgtg
    17821 cgcagcctgc aggagctaga acagacgcgc ctggccacgg taagaccacc acccctctcc
    17881 ttttagagtg gggcatggtc cacaacccat tcccagccac cccgacctac tactattttt
    17941 gccaaacacc tctatgcatt tgggccctct cccactcttt cctggctaac tacatttccc
    18001 tcccaaattt ttgcttaatt ataccagccc ctctgtaaag ctgtcctaag aactccagaa
    18061 acccaacgcg agatggcgca acgcaattaa tgataacttc gtatagcata cattatacga
    18121 agttatggtc tgagctcgcc atcagttcat tatcaccgtt ggaacccaca aactacttct
    18181 tccacaaaca tcctcagaca cttgtcatcc ttggtccttg acccagatcc caagacccca
    18241 cctaccctaa ccttatagcc agtggtagca ggggaggagc ttgcccactg taaaccatgt
    18301 agctctttgg tctggaattc ttagtgcaga atcccaaact ctgcagagtt ccatttccat
    18361 cctagaattc gaactccatg tccggccact ggggtggagg ccacacccac catacctgcc
    18421 accattccct ggtttttcca aactgtgacc atattctgta cctccttcca taggagagcc
    18481 ctaaaagcaa gtcatacgct acctcccact caagctctgc tctccttaga gtccactcct
    18541 ggccctcctt ccctctgtgt ggcttttgtc tactgtaact cccatttcct cctccaggtg
    18601 gcactgttgc aggtgatggg gacaccagga gtgtcagaac aggaccctga aaagttgcac
    18661 cagctgaaaa taaagtgagc cctgttggcc ccttggcttg ccaccttaga ttggcacctt
    18721 agattgagtc agcccagcgc agagccagtc agagagggca gacactctga tgcactctgg
    18781 tgctcccaga tgcgtacttc ctaggatgtg catgtatatc acatctctta cagtttccac
    18841 tgctttcagg agtttgaatg tgaccagtca cttgctcccc tgtgaacccc tctaggtcta
    18901 ttgcaggtct ctatgcatag ataggcatgc acaaacatcc cctcccccca ccaccatggc
    18961 ctttcccatg agcctactgt gacccaacga gccacccggc ctcctgggca tgctcccagg
    19021 ctgggcttga ggtttggcag caagcaggag ggcccaaggc ttgccatagc ccccctcccc
    19081 gctagctgtg cagctcagct aattcacccc atctgggttt tatttatagt ttccatccgc
    19141 tcttgtaggg taattaaaac catggaggcg atcggcgagg ttctgcagga actcaggttt
    19201 gatgcggaat ctgccgagtg agggcggctc cccagggacc agaggaagcc gggaaaagag
    19261 gcccatggcg tcgagcccag ccctgaccgc cagctggctg aggtcgtgcc ctgctgggct
    19321 gccctccaat gtgcctcacg caataaagaa ttctccctct gcagctttcc catcagctct
    19381 gtatcttggg atgggtcagc catcttgggg tgagggggga ttctccaggg aaacagggag
    19441 agcaggtgta agatttcaca cccccaagga gttctgggac aggtagtgtt ctagaaaaca
    19501 ggatcgaaat ttataggtgg ggagggggta tgctacccct ccccccaccc caacacatag
    19561 gccccaaaca cactggccat cgggacctga acaactcctt tatttattta aagagactct
    19621 tgggaggccc tgcaataccc caaccctacc cacactgggg tatatccaag tgtgaccatc
    19681 atgtggacca aagctgtggt tgtgggagct cattgtgccc cagcctctgg taggtttctt
    19741 tgttgcccag atggtacaga ggggctccaa ttcaggtgag cctccaggtc tgacccagca
    19801 ggaggatggc ctatccttag agtttagccg gcaggacctg agggcagaaa agaggccaca
    19861 ttaagcctgg acccttcagc aacttgatga tgcagtaaaa cctggggctc tttgcagtag
    19921 gtgaaatgag cactaagaga tccctttgag caacaccgaa ggaggggaaa gggcctcatc
    19981 tagactgctg taggccccac tcacccagac ccccttacct ctcgccgcac cccgtctgcc
    20041 cgagggcagg atcccctcgt cctgtgcttg gaaagaagag tgcggtgttg tggaggctgc
    20101 tcacccgggt ctctctcttc ctctgctcct ttacccccca cgcaagcctc ccccaacttt
    20161 cctacctggt ttcgggtctt gtgtgacttc tgcatccaag cacgccactg gtcgtacagg
    20221 cggaaactaa ggttcgagca gtatgcgtgc ttcttgagcc agccgaggaa ctgcttgagc
    20281 tcgcgccgca ccgggcccga gctgggctcg ccgccccgcg gctcgcacac cccgccgccc
    20341 gggcccgggc gctctaaaga gaatggagcg gcagtgttgg ggcgcggcca gcaggaggcg
    20401 cgcgcgggac ggcggcctcc cataccagac cagcttcggc tggggaaagt tgggaaaggt
    20461 gtcaggtgtg gacccagagt cacccagagg aatggcaatg ccacggcgat ggagacaagc
    20521 aaaggaggga gtcaaatcag tgggaggtaa aaccgagtat tcggtcggaa aggaaatcaa
    20581 tggagactaa gtggggccgg agactctagg gacacggaca aagcaagggg caaactaaga
    20641 caaagaccta gaaagcagag atcttgggac tgtgtacccc cagacactgg gaggagagcc
    20701 cctcccacaa acgtggtagc acagcacttg gtaggctgag gcaggatagc tacgaaatta
    20761 aagccagcga tttaccttcg attacctatg actatccaaa caggatggga agtgaggggt
    20821 gaggggctgg cgagatgact cagtaattgc tcttgtcgcc agccctagtc ccacatggtg
    20881 gaaggagcct actcaacaaa gttctctaac cttcacgtgt gtgttgtggc acgcacgctc
    20941 acgaaggcac acacattata caaaagcaat ttttaaaacg tagttatatt aaaagcataa
    21001 aaaaaaggct ctgggaaagt gaatgacaga aatagagaca gacagacagc acagaacaag
    21061 ggcgggttcc caagataagc ctcagagaat gcacgggtgt gacatggagt gggctggagg
    21121 actgagtggg aagccagccc ttgggtccaa tccccagccg cagccatccc ccagcaggcc
    21181 agcggataag gacatcggcc tcacgccata aataaaagtg gggactcgct gacaggccct
    21241 ggcacaagcc tcggccccca cagcccctgc ttacctccct ccaaccctac ccccggcctc
    21301 ctcagtctct cgggcggacg cagccgcctg ctggctcccg tgcaagaatc gcaggtgctg
    21361 ggcacgagca agggccaaag ctcccaggct ccagcccctc ccagctgtgt tcactcccgc
    21421 caagcccaga acctggagag gcccggatgg gggctggaga gcttcctgga gctggttttg
    21481 accctcttcc tccaggaatc tctcggagcc tcagtttccc cattatttca tcatcattaa
    21541 agtgagcata tgcgtctgcg agagttcagt ttcagtgtag aagtattctg tcttagggac
    21601 cggaggaagc gggtggggga tgggagcctc ctcctctact gcctgcaaat actgaagtgc
    21661 cttggaccga ctgtgctgcc taaacctgac aggtggggaa actgaggcca gacattttat
    21721 gcaatatatt tcatattaga gagtgcagat ccatgggctc ggagagtctt caggacaaag
    21781 gaagtcatct ttaggccctc ccaccttaag aaagggaccc agagaagaga aacttgggtt
    21841 aatgcctggt ttctgagcat tcaagaggct gaggtaggag gattgcaaat attaaggctg
    21901 cctaggttac cttttaaggg ttggaggggt gggccagcag tagagaccct tatgtggtag
    21961 gcacaggcac tgtggtctat aggttgtgtg acaaaaggtt ctgtgggacc atgtgataac
    22021 tggctgtaat agtctctatt
//
