# Supplementary material for: CRISPR-Cas9 enables conditional mutagenesis of challenging loci
Source: Sci Rep. 2016 Sep 1;6:32326. doi: 10.1038/srep32326 (PMC5007477; doi:10.1038/srep32326)
Supplement: Supplementary File 3 [file srep32326-s3.zip › gb/HEP00998_A03_vector.gb]

LOCUS       43464#L1L2_gt0#L3L4_pZero_DTA_kan        20949 bp    dna     circular UNK 
ACCESSION   unknown
SOURCE      Mus musculus
  ORGANISM  Mus musculus
            Eukaryota; Metazoa; Chordata; Craniata; Vertebrata; Euteleostomi;
            Mammalia; Eutheria; Euarchontoglires; Glires; Rodentia;
            Sciurognathi; Muroidea; Muridae; Murinae; Mus.
COMMENT     cassette: L1L2_gt0
COMMENT     design_id: 43464
COMMENT     backbone: L3L4_pZero_DTA_kan
COMMENT     transcript_id: ENSMUST00000107425
FEATURES             Location/Qualifiers
     misc_feature    29..49
                     /note="B4 Gateway"
                     /label="B4 Gateway"
     promoter        85..598
                     /note="mouse phosphoglycerate kinase 1 promoter"
     CDS             612..1268
                     /note="DTA"
                     /label="DTA"
     misc_feature    1393..1651
                     /note="BGH pA"
                     /label="BGH pA"
     CDS             complement(2147..2941)
                     /note="KanR"
                     /label="KanR"
     misc_feature    4053..4073
                     /note="B3 Gateway"
                     /label="B3 Gateway"
     misc_feature    4079..4086
                     /note="AsiSI"
                     /label="AsiSI"
     misc_feature    1..4111
                     /note="Synthetic Backbone"
                     /label="Synthetic Backbone"
     misc_feature    4112..7978
                     /note="5 arm"
                     /label="5 arm"
     misc_feature    8006..8030
                     /note="B1 Gateway"
                     /label="B1 Gateway"
     misc_feature    8043..8090
                     /note="Frt"
                     /label="Frt"
     intron          8091..8965
                     /note="mouse En2 intron"
                     /label="mouse En2 intron"
     misc_feature    8963..8965
                     /note="Splice Acceptor"
                     /label="Splice Acceptor"
     exon            8966..9005
                     /note="mouse En2 exon"
                     /label="mouse En2 exon"
     misc_feature    9000..9007
                     /note="Frame 0 insert"
     misc_feature    9008..9061
                     /note="'self-cleaving' 2A peptide"
                     /label="'self-cleaving' 2A peptide"
     gene            9062..12139
                     /gene="lacZ"
                     /note="lacZ"
                     /label="lacZ"
     misc_feature    12140..12193
                     /note="'self-cleaving' 2A peptide"
                     /label="'self-cleaving' 2A peptide"
     gene            12194..12985
                     /gene="NeoR"
                     /note="NeoR"
                     /label="NeoR"
     misc_feature    13184..13426
                     /note="SV40 polyadenylation site"
                     /label="SV40 polyadenylation site"
     misc_feature    13443..13490
                     /note="Frt"
                     /label="Frt"
     misc_feature    13497..13530
                     /note="loxP"
                     /label="loxP"
     misc_feature    8980..9081
                     /note="FCHK std_gt0"
                     /label="FCHK std_gt0"
     misc_feature    8980..8997
                     /note="FCHK QC prefix region"
                     /label="FCHK QC prefix region"
     misc_feature    8998..9063
                     /note="FCHK QC critical region"
                     /label="FCHK QC critical region"
     misc_feature    9064..9081
                     /note="FCHK QC suffix region"
                     /label="FCHK QC suffix region"
     misc_feature    13546..13566
                     /note="B2 Gateway"
                     /label="B2 Gateway"
     misc_feature    7979..13596
                     /note="Synthetic Cassette"
                     /label="Synthetic Cassette"
     exon            15073..15673
                     /db_xref="ENSEMBL:ENSMUSE00000201301"
                     /type="targeted"
                     /rank="2"
                     /note="target exon 1 ENSMUSE00000201301"
     misc_feature    13597..15834
                     /note="Critical Region"
                     /label="Critical Region"
     misc_feature    15858..15891
                     /note="Downstream LoxP"
                     /label="Downstream LoxP"
     misc_feature    15835..15914
                     /note="synthetic loxP region"
                     /label="synthetic loxP region"
     exon            18642..18842
                     /db_xref="ENSEMBL:ENSMUSE00001312319"
                     /rank="3"
                     /note="ENSMUSE00001312319"
                     /label="ENSMUSE00001312319"
     exon            19943..20949
                     /db_xref="ENSEMBL:ENSMUSE00000673067"
                     /rank="4"
                     /note="ENSMUSE00000673067 5' fragment"
     misc_feature    15915..20949
                     /note="3 arm"
                     /label="3 arm"
ORIGIN      
        1 ccactggccg tcgttttaca ttaattaaca acttttctat acaaagttga cagataaacg
       61 gatcccctag tttgtgatag gatcgaattc taccgggtag gggaggcgct tttcccaagg
      121 cagtctggag catgcgcttt agcagccccg ctgggcactt ggcgctacac aagtggcctc
      181 tggcctcgca cacattccac atccaccggt aggcgccaac cggctccgtt ctttggtggc
      241 cccttcgcgc caccttctac tcctccccta gtcaggaagt tcccccccgc cccgcagctc
      301 gcgtcgtgca ggacgtgaca aatggaagta gcacgtctca ctagtctcgt gcagatggac
      361 agcaccgctg agcaatggaa gcgggtaggc ctttggggca gcggccaata gcagctttgc
      421 tccttcgctt tctgggctca gaggctggga aggggtgggt ccgggggcgg gctcaggggc
      481 gggctcaggg gcggggcggg cgcccgaagg tcctccggag gcccggcatt ctgcacgctt
      541 caaaagcgca cgtctgccgc gctgttctcc tcttcctcat ctccgggcct ttcgacctgc
      601 aggtcctcgc catggatcct gatgatgttg ttgattcttc taaatctttt gtgatggaaa
      661 acttttcttc gtaccacggg actaaacctg gttatgtaga ttccattcaa aaaggtatac
      721 aaaagccaaa atctggtaca caaggaaatt atgacgatga ttggaaaggg ttttatagta
      781 ccgacaataa atacgacgct gcgggatact ctgtagataa tgaaaacccg ctctctggaa
      841 aagctggagg cgtggtcaaa gtgacgtatc caggactgac gaaggttctc gcactaaaag
      901 tggataatgc cgaaactatt aagaaagagt taggtttaag tctcactgaa ccgttgatgg
      961 agcaagtcgg aacggaagag tttatcaaaa ggttcggtga tggtgcttcg cgtgtagtgc
     1021 tcagccttcc cttcgctgag gggagttcta gcgttgaata tattaataac tgggaacagg
     1081 cgaaagcgtt aagcgtagaa cttgagatta attttgaaac ccgtggaaaa cgtggccaag
     1141 atgcgatgta tgagtatatg gctcaagcct gtgcaggaaa tcgtgtcagg cgatctcttt
     1201 gtgaaggaac cttacttctg tggtgtgaca taattggaca aactacctac agagatttaa
     1261 agctctaagg taaatataaa atttttaagt gtataatgtg ttaaactact gattctaatt
     1321 gtttgtgtat tttagattcc aacctatgga actgatgaat gggagcagtg gtggaatgca
     1381 gatcctagag ctcgctgatc agcctcgact gtgccttcta gttgccagcc atctgttgtt
     1441 tgcccctccc ccgtgccttc cttgaccctg gaaggtgcca ctcccactgt cctttcctaa
     1501 taaaatgagg aaattgcatc gcattgtctg agtaggtgtc attctattct ggggggtggg
     1561 gtggggcagg acagcaaggg ggaggattgg gaagacaata gcaggcatgc tggggatgcg
     1621 gtgggctcta tggcttctga ggcggaaaga accagctggg gctcgacgcg ccgtacccag
     1681 cttttgttcc ctttagtgag ggcctgaatg gcgaatggnn nnnnnnnnnn nnnnnnnnnn
     1741 nnnnnnnnnn nnnnnnnnnn nnnnnnnnnn nnnnnnnnnn nnnnnnnnnn nnnnnnnnnn
     1801 nnnnnnnnnn nnnnnnnnnn nnnnnnnnnn nnnnnnnnnn nncnnnnnnn nnnnnnnnnn
     1861 nnnnnnnnnn nnnnnnnnnn nnnnnnnnnn nnnnnnnnnn nnnnnnnnnn nnnnnnnnnn
     1921 nnnnnnnnnn nnnnannnnn nnnnnnnnnn nnnnnnnnnn nnnnnnnnnn nnnnnnnnnn
     1981 nnnncctttg acgttggagt ccacgttctt taatagtgga ctcttgttcc aaactggaac
     2041 aacactcaac cctatctcgg tctattcttt tgatttataa gggattttgc cgatttcggc
     2101 ctattggtta aaaaatgagc tgatttaaca aaaattttaa caaaattcag aagaactcgt
     2161 caagaaggcg atagaaggcg atgcgctgcg aatcgggagc ggcgataccg taaagcacga
     2221 ggaagcggtc agcccattcg ccgccaagct cttcagcaat atcacgggta gccaacgcta
     2281 tgtcctgata gcggtccgcc acacccagcc ggccacagtc gatgaatcca gaaaagcggc
     2341 cattttccac catgatattc ggcaagcagg catcgccatg ggtcacgacg agatcctcgc
     2401 cgtcgggcat gctcgccttg agcctggcga acagttcggc tggcgcgagc ccctgatgct
     2461 cttcgtccag atcatcctga tcgacaagac cggcttccat ccgagtacgt gctcgctcga
     2521 tgcgatgttt cgcttggtgg tcgaatgggc aggtagccgg atcaagcgta tgcagccgcc
     2581 gcattgcatc agccatgatg gatactttct cggcaggagc aaggtgagat gacaggagat
     2641 cctgccccgg cacttcgccc aatagcagcc agtcccttcc cgcttcagtg acaacgtcga
     2701 gcacagctgc gcaaggaacg cccgtcgtgg ccagccacga tagccgcgct gcctcgtctt
     2761 gcagttcatt cagggcaccg gacaggtcgg tcttgacaaa aagaaccggg cgcccctgcg
     2821 ctgacagccg gaacacggcg gcatcagagc agccgattgt ctgttgtgcc cagtcatagc
     2881 cgaatagcct ctccacccaa gcggccggag aacctgcgtg caatccatct tgttcaatca
     2941 tgcgaaacga tcctcatcct gtctcttgat cagatcttga tcccctgcgc catcagatcc
     3001 ttggcggcga gaaagccatc cagtttactt tgcagggctt cccaacctta ccagagggcg
     3061 ccccagctgg caattccggt tcgcttgctg tccataaaac cgcccagtct agctatcgcc
     3121 atgtaagccc actgcaagct acctgctttc tctttgcgct tgcgttttcc cttgtccaga
     3181 tagcccagta gctgacattc atccggggtc agcaccgttt ctgcggactg gctttctacg
     3241 tgaaaaggat ctaggtgaag atcctttttg ataatctcat gaccaaaatc ccttaacgtg
     3301 agttttcgtt ccactgagcg tcagaccccg tagaaaagat caaaggatct tcttgagatc
     3361 ctttttttct gcgcgtaatc tgctgcttgc aaacaaaaaa accaccgcta ccagcggtgg
     3421 tttgtttgcc ggatcaagag ctaccaactc tttttccgaa ggtaactggc ttcagcagag
     3481 cgcagatacc aaatactgtt cttctagtgt agccgtagtt aggccaccac ttcaagaact
     3541 ctgtagcacc gcctacatac ctcgctctgc taatcctgtt accagtggct gctgccagtg
     3601 gcgataagtc gtgtcttacc gggttggact caagacgata gttaccggat aaggcgcagc
     3661 ggtcgggctg aacggggggt tcgtgcacac agcccagctt ggagcgaacg acctacaccg
     3721 aactgagata cctacagcgt gagctatgag aaagcgccac gcttcccgaa gggagaaagg
     3781 cggacaggta tccggtaagc ggcagggtcg gaacaggaga gcgcacgagg gagcttccag
     3841 ggggaaacgc ctggtatctt tatagtcctg tcgggtttcg ccacctctga cttgagcgtc
     3901 gatttttgtg atgctcgtca ggggggcgga gcctatggaa aaacgccagc aacgcggcct
     3961 ttttacggtt cctgggcttt tgctggcctt ttgctcacat gtaatacgac tcactatagg
     4021 gcgaattgga gctaggcggc cgtttatcgt gccaacttta ttatacaaag ttgcggacgc
     4081 gatcgccggc ggataacaat ttcacacagg aacaggtctt cttagccaga ttttctccct
     4141 ttgaggtgtg gtttgtggaa atgaggaggt tgctgacaac ctgtttttaa aagagggggt
     4201 gctatttgga gagtgaacga gcaagctgag agccattgag tcagcatggg tcactgggcc
     4261 tccccctggc taagtggacc tttactcaca cacatgctgg catcagcaaa cacaggactg
     4321 gtctttcctc ctatcttact gctacttacc ctgtgtcttg attaggggtt tactgctgtg
     4381 aacagacacc gtgaccaagg caactgttac aaggacaaca tttaattggg gctggcttac
     4441 aggttctgag gttcagtcca ttatcatggt gggagcatgg cagcatctag gtaggcatgg
     4501 tgcagaagga gcagagagtt ctatatcttc atctaaaggc agatagaaga ctggcttcca
     4561 ggcagctagg atgagagtct taaagcccac gcccacagtg acactcctct aacaaggcta
     4621 gacctcctaa tagcgccact ccctgggcca agcatataca agctttcaca cctgtgataa
     4681 tattgctcag gcccctagtc tgagctcatc ctccgatgag atagctgtga tggcccctgc
     4741 agtcttccag tgactccata tccttctcca ttccattcca cctgtctcca cgccccctgc
     4801 ttcctagctg tttaccagca ccaagctctt tgctctgtgc ctgtcaggtt tctcttctct
     4861 gaacacttcc taccctgggc tgcctggtcc atccatccaa aatcctgcag catctcctct
     4921 ggccgggctc tccttaattc agtgtatctt tctggtgact gtctcttcct gtcagtccta
     4981 ttgatctgtg gttaggagga ccttgagctc tgcagtgtcc tccaggcctg tcgctgtgag
     5041 gcccagcctg ggcttctgaa gcaagtctgc catgagagag ggacagcaga cacagtgggg
     5101 ctctgcagct cgctcacctg agggagctct gaggaggaat gcctgttgtc tgtggaggat
     5161 aaaatccagt gtattggagt acacagggtg gattcctttg ctctcctcat aggcagttaa
     5221 agtcctgggt cagtgctgct gggtacaaat tttacagacc cacctgggtg ccttggcctc
     5281 cctcacttga ccaacagata cgaggctaaa acaccagtat agggtaaggg tgacttgtgg
     5341 aaggccctct aaagtcagtg gcagaaggtg aggtgataat aaggaagaag cggtctcccc
     5401 agctatcacc catcaggtac ttactacagg gacctcatgt tgctgctggc ccttcttcct
     5461 cagcatcagg ctagttttgt caggcctgcg tccctccctg gtgtttccac tgcccacgcc
     5521 ctctccctgt agggttactg ttccccattt actcagaagt gacttttagg agtcatcttg
     5581 gtctgctttt cctccttggg tggctagccg gccctcagca caccatctgc tgcgtttcta
     5641 tgtctgtggt caaactgagc ttctcagccc acaatccatc ttggtaattg tccagcacct
     5701 ggcacagttg ggaccccaga gaacctcttt gtaagattgg gaagatgcag gggttccaga
     5761 agagcattca gtgatacgga gctgggtctg aaggcattgg aggggtgggg tttgggaaca
     5821 gcagtgtgtc cagatggggg cagctctggc tcaaggatag ctggccgtct gatgtaggaa
     5881 atcatctttg ctggaggaaa gaggcagaga gctattgaac attgctgtat gaggtggagg
     5941 ctaggaggag acagacagac agacatggga gcacaacagt ttataaagat cccggttcct
     6001 ccttctgcag attttggttt ggggactctt ggtgtggggt gttcagctgg actgtgtttc
     6061 tgtagcgttt gctgccttgt gtccatactt ctcacaccac tgagaggagc ttgaggctca
     6121 gagcatggtc tctgtatcag ccgtcgtccc aaactactca gcttgtgggc ctcatttctg
     6181 tacagtaagg gtgataatcc tctggtgtta ggagcaggtg tggcggcagt cctaaaggcg
     6241 ccagggactg cagctaagtc atatgacttg cacctgactt cctcatataa gacacaaaca
     6301 tcttgagtgc tgcgcaggtg taccaggata caggtgaatc caatttggtg gagatttgcc
     6361 cctgctgccc tgattagctg aagcctcgtg actgatgagg gggcgtggcc tgcggtgcgt
     6421 ggatgagaga gagtataaaa ggagtgagag gcccagggtt cgggggagat atataaacaa
     6481 gggcgatata taaaaacaag ggagatataa aaacaaggga gatataaaaa caagggagat
     6541 atataaacaa gggagatata aaaacaaggg agatatataa acaagaagaa acaggactga
     6601 ataaatgtgt gcagaaggat cctgtagcag cgtcgttctt cctggcctgt tgagtgcgtg
     6661 caacaagtgg tgccgaaacc cgggaaaaga aacatcttca gtcacgagcg aagacccact
     6721 gctacaggga ggattcagaa ctgcatcacg gggaatggtg gtaaagaagt gttcctgtaa
     6781 aacagactgt tgagaaggat cagaactctt cagctgggga acggtactga tgaagagaaa
     6841 gaagaaagat gaggactgaa taaactgctg ttagaaggac tggtggtcgc atcgttcttg
     6901 ctggtcgaga gcgggcgcga caattggtgg cccgtacggg gaaccgactc ccccaccgag
     6961 ttcagaactt tcagcagtca gtggttgccg gcagggtaag ttcatggtga gtgaaacttg
     7021 ggaccccagg agtttgggaa ggacctcgga taaaatagag gtgagcataa agttgccagg
     7081 aagtaggcac aaagtaaccc aggagtttgg gaaggacctc ggataaaata gaggcgaata
     7141 taaagttgct aggaagcagg caggctttgg gacaagttaa ggttcccggc tttgggacaa
     7201 gttaaggttc ctggttttgg gacaagttaa ggaactatga taacctcagt gtagtgatca
     7261 agagatcctc gctgtgtagt tatgcttttt tctcccattg accctttgtg ggtaggtctg
     7321 atagttttgg tcttgtttgt tctgatatat ggactctgtt actgtttgaa acggtgtgta
     7381 gaggcagtca agacaggtca gaaaatcctt atagagcaac aagaaagtat gtcggaagag
     7441 aagggcttaa aaagaaaaag gaaaaagaaa ggagacacag tgttatcagg tggacagaaa
     7501 ggacaaaata aaagagctga ggcggaggag gaaggcgaat tagcttctgc gtcctctccc
     7561 tatgcctcct cagcagccac ctgtaggtgg accttctgtc tggagatttg gagaggatcg
     7621 accagatcag gtgttgatgt gggcgagagg gtctgtttgt gtgtttccac aggaccagtt
     7681 ggaacctctt tgggtgccgg agagattggt gagacgctac aagaatgagg ctcctgatcc
     7741 agttgcccct gtggatgtgg tggatgatcc cacaagcaca aaggatggag ccgagatggg
     7801 agatcctttc ggtattccag aagccgatac cagctcgaca tgacgttcaa atttttccat
     7861 gcctttttga tccctgaatt ccccttaaag agatagcccc tctggctatc tatcccttgc
     7921 ttcagggaag atgagcgggg atgagagccc tgggatgtat gcttgttata gtgtgtgtaa
     7981 ggcgcataac gataccacga tatcaacaag tttgtacaaa aaagcaggct ggcgccggaa
     8041 ccgaagttcc tattccgaag ttcctattct ctagaaagta taggaacttc gaaccctttc
     8101 ccacaccacc ctccacactt gccccaaaca ctgccaacta tgtaggagga aggggttggg
     8161 actaacagaa gaacccgttg tggggaagct gttgggaggg tcactttatg ttcttgccca
     8221 aggtcagttg ggtggcctgc ttctgatgag gtggtcccaa ggtctggggt agaaggtgag
     8281 agggacaggc caccaaggtc agcccccccc ccctatccca taggagccag gtccctctcc
     8341 tggacaggaa gactgaaggg gagatgccag agactcagtg aagcctgggg taccctattg
     8401 gagtccttca aggaaacaaa cttggcctca ccaggcctca gccttggctc ctcctgggaa
     8461 ctctactgcc cttgggatcc ccttgtagtt gtgggttaca taggaagggg gacgggattc
     8521 cccttgactg gctagcctac tcttttcttc agtcttctcc atctcctctc acctgtctct
     8581 cgaccctttc cctaggatag acttggaaaa agataagggg agaaaacaaa tgcaaacgag
     8641 gccagaaaga ttttggctgg gcattccttc cgctagcttt tattgggatc ccctagtttg
     8701 tgataggcct tttagctaca tctgccaatc catctcattt tcacacacac acacaccact
     8761 ttccttctgg tcagtgggca catgtccagc ctcaagttta tatcaccacc cccaatgccc
     8821 aacacttgta tggccttggg cgggtcatcc ccccccccac ccccagtatc tgcaacctca
     8881 agctagcttg ggtgcgttgg ttgtggataa gtagctagac tccagcaacc agtaacctct
     8941 gccctttctc ctccatgaca accaggtccc aggtcccgaa aaccaaagaa gaagaacgca
     9001 gatctccgag ggcagaggaa gtcttctaac atgcggtgac gtggaggaga atcccggccc
     9061 tgggatctgg actctagagg atcccgtcgt tttacaacgt cgtgactggg aaaaccctgg
     9121 cgttacccaa cttaatcgcc ttgcagcaca tccccctttc gccagctggc gtaatagcga
     9181 agaggcccgc accgatcgcc cttcccaaca gttgcgcagc ctgaatggcg aatggcgctt
     9241 tgcctggttt ccggcaccag aagcggtgcc ggaaagctgg ctggagtgcg atcttcctga
     9301 ggccgatact gtcgtcgtcc cctcaaactg gcagatgcac ggttacgatg cgcccatcta
     9361 caccaacgtg acctatccca ttacggtcaa tccgccgttt gttcccacgg agaatccgac
     9421 gggttgttac tcgctcacat ttaatgttga tgaaagctgg ctacaggaag gccagacgcg
     9481 aattattttt gatggcgtta actcggcgtt tcatctgtgg tgcaacgggc gctgggtcgg
     9541 ttacggccag gacagtcgtt tgccgtctga atttgacctg agcgcatttt tacgcgccgg
     9601 agaaaaccgc ctcgcggtga tggtgctgcg ctggagtgac ggcagttatc tggaagatca
     9661 ggatatgtgg cggatgagcg gcattttccg tgacgtctcg ttgctgcata aaccgactac
     9721 acaaatcagc gatttccatg ttgccactcg ctttaatgat gatttcagcc gcgctgtact
     9781 ggaggctgaa gttcagatgt gcggcgagtt gcgtgactac ctacgggtaa cagtttcttt
     9841 atggcagggt gaaacgcagg tcgccagcgg caccgcgcct ttcggcggtg aaattatcga
     9901 tgagcgtggt ggttatgccg atcgcgtcac actacgtctg aacgtcgaaa acccgaaact
     9961 gtggagcgcc gaaatcccga atctctatcg tgcggtggtt gaactgcaca ccgccgacgg
    10021 cacgctgatt gaagcagaag cctgcgatgt cggtttccgc gaggtgcgga ttgaaaatgg
    10081 tctgctgctg ctgaacggca agccgttgct gattcgaggc gttaaccgtc acgagcatca
    10141 tcctctgcat ggtcaggtca tggatgagca gacgatggtg caggatatcc tgctgatgaa
    10201 gcagaacaac tttaacgccg tgcgctgttc gcattatccg aaccatccgc tgtggtacac
    10261 gctgtgcgac cgctacggcc tgtatgtggt ggatgaagcc aatattgaaa cccacggcat
    10321 ggtgccaatg aatcgtctga ccgatgatcc gcgctggcta ccggcgatga gcgaacgcgt
    10381 aacgcgaatg gtgcagcgcg atcgtaatca cccgagtgtg atcatctggt cgctggggaa
    10441 tgaatcaggc cacggcgcta atcacgacgc gctgtatcgc tggatcaaat ctgtcgatcc
    10501 ttcccgcccg gtgcagtatg aaggcggcgg agccgacacc acggccaccg atattatttg
    10561 cccgatgtac gcgcgcgtgg atgaagacca gcccttcccg gctgtgccga aatggtccat
    10621 caaaaaatgg ctttcgctac ctggagagac gcgcccgctg atcctttgcg aatacgccca
    10681 cgcgatgggt aacagtcttg gcggtttcgc taaatactgg caggcgtttc gtcagtatcc
    10741 ccgtttacag ggcggcttcg tctgggactg ggtggatcag tcgctgatta aatatgatga
    10801 aaacggcaac ccgtggtcgg cttacggcgg tgattttggc gatacgccga acgatcgcca
    10861 gttctgtatg aacggtctgg tctttgccga ccgcacgccg catccagcgc tgacggaagc
    10921 aaaacaccag cagcagtttt tccagttccg tttatccggg caaaccatcg aagtgaccag
    10981 cgaatacctg ttccgtcata gcgataacga gctcctgcac tggatggtgg cgctggatgg
    11041 taagccgctg gcaagcggtg aagtgcctct ggatgtcgct ccacaaggta aacagttgat
    11101 tgaactgcct gaactaccgc agccggagag cgccgggcaa ctctggctca cagtacgcgt
    11161 agtgcaaccg aacgcgaccg catggtcaga agccgggcac atcagcgcct ggcagcagtg
    11221 gcgtctggcg gaaaacctca gtgtgacgct ccccgccgcg tcccacgcca tcccgcatct
    11281 gaccaccagc gaaatggatt tttgcatcga gctgggtaat aagcgttggc aatttaaccg
    11341 ccagtcaggc tttctttcac agatgtggat tggcgataaa aaacaactgc tgacgccgct
    11401 gcgcgatcag ttcacccgtg caccgctgga taacgacatt ggcgtaagtg aagcgacccg
    11461 cattgaccct aacgcctggg tcgaacgctg gaaggcggcg ggccattacc aggccgaagc
    11521 agcgttgttg cagtgcacgg cagatacact tgctgatgcg gtgctgatta cgaccgctca
    11581 cgcgtggcag catcagggga aaaccttatt tatcagccgg aaaacctacc ggattgatgg
    11641 tagtggtcaa atggcgatta ccgttgatgt tgaagtggcg agcgatacac cgcatccggc
    11701 gcggattggc ctgaactgcc agctggcgca ggtagcagag cgggtaaact ggctcggatt
    11761 agggccgcaa gaaaactatc ccgaccgcct tactgccgcc tgttttgacc gctgggatct
    11821 gccattgtca gacatgtata ccccgtacgt cttcccgagc gaaaacggtc tgcgctgcgg
    11881 gacgcgcgaa ttgaattatg gcccacacca gtggcgcggc gacttccagt tcaacatcag
    11941 ccgctacagt caacagcaac tgatggaaac cagccatcgc catctgctgc acgcggaaga
    12001 aggcacatgg ctgaatatcg acggtttcca tatggggatt ggtggcgacg actcctggag
    12061 cccgtcagta tcggcggaat tccagctgag cgccggtcgc taccattacc agttggtctg
    12121 gtgtcagggg atcccccggg agggcagagg aagtcttcta acatgcggtg acgtggagga
    12181 gaatcccggc cctattgaac aagatggatt gcacgcaggt tctccggccg cttgggtgga
    12241 gaggctattc ggctatgact gggcacaaca gacaatcggc tgctctgatg ccgccgtgtt
    12301 ccggctgtca gcgcaggggc gcccggttct ttttgtcaag accgacctgt ccggtgccct
    12361 gaatgaactg caggacgagg cagcgcggct atcgtggctg gccacgacgg gcgttccttg
    12421 cgcagctgtg ctcgacgttg tcactgaagc gggaagggac tggctgctat tgggcgaagt
    12481 gccggggcag gatctcctgt catctcacct tgctcctgcc gagaaagtat ccatcatggc
    12541 tgatgcaatg cggcggctgc atacgcttga tccggctacc tgcccattcg accaccaagc
    12601 gaaacatcgc atcgagcgag cacgtactcg gatggaagcc ggtcttgtcg atcaggatga
    12661 tctggacgaa gagcatcagg ggctcgcgcc agccgaactg ttcgccaggc tcaaggcgcg
    12721 catgcccgac ggcgaggatc tcgtcgtgac ccatggcgat gcctgcttgc cgaatatcat
    12781 ggtggaaaat ggccgctttt ctggattcat cgactgtggc cggctgggtg tggcggaccg
    12841 ctatcaggac atagcgttgg ctacccgtga tattgctgaa gagcttggcg gcgaatgggc
    12901 tgaccgcttc ctcgtgcttt acggtatcgc cgctcccgat tcgcagcgca tcgccttcta
    12961 tcgccttctt gacgagttct tctgagcggg actctggggt tcgaaatgac cgaccaagcg
    13021 acgcccaacc tgccatcacg agatttcgat tccaccgccg ccttctatga aaggttgggc
    13081 ttcggaatcg ttttccggga cgccggctgg atgatcctcc agcgcgggga tctcatgctg
    13141 gagttcttcg cccacccccc ggatctaagc tctagataag taatgatcat aatcagccat
    13201 atcacatctg tagaggtttt acttgcttta aaaaacctcc cacacctccc cctgaacctg
    13261 aaacataaaa tgaatgcaat tgttgttgtt aacttgttta ttgcagctta taatggttac
    13321 aaataaagca atagcatcac aaatttcaca aataaagcat ttttttcact gcattctagt
    13381 tgtggtttgt ccaaactcat caatgtatct tatcatgtct ggatccgggg gtaccgcgtc
    13441 gagaagttcc tattccgaag ttcctattct ctagaaagta taggaacttc gtcgagataa
    13501 cttcgtatag catacattat acgaagttat gtcgagatat ctagacccag ctttcttgta
    13561 caaagtggtt gatatctcta tagtcgcagt aggcggcaca tgtgttaggt gcagagtgtg
    13621 caggcccgca ctttcgccat ggtagcgtag gcttttgctg cagtggaggc gggacaatct
    13681 cctcagattc ggtttgccgc tctaaaagaa attatgctgc gttatgccgt ggggtgcgag
    13741 gctaagcact gcacagagga tagcttgctg ttggcatcct gtggaaggca cgtctgattg
    13801 catgaaggtt cagtgtccta gttcccttcc cccaggaaaa acgacacggg agctggccaa
    13861 gacctctctg ggtgatgagc ctaagggatg gttttgtgta gggcccctat gcttgcacac
    13921 tggggatcag acctctacct tcacccatga ggcttgcttg cagcaattaa gatctggcca
    13981 taggttaatt aacatcctgg ccttttgatg cacctgccac aagcaaaaca caatctcccc
    14041 aggagtggct tggcatgata gagaggtagt cagtgataag actccctggg catgtcacca
    14101 acctaagaca gggatcaaac caatgctgtt tgtctcccaa ggacgggtaa ggggcatggc
    14161 tgcggggggc tatctacaga cattctctct gccagaaaag aaaaaagggg gagatgttag
    14221 gagcaggtgt ggcggcagtc ctaaaggcgc cagggactgc agctaagtca tatgacttgc
    14281 acctgacttc ctcatataag acacaaacat cttgagtgct gcgcaggtgt accaggatac
    14341 aggtgaatcc aatttggtgg agatttgccc ctgctgccct gattagctga agcctcgtga
    14401 ctgatgaggg ggcgtggcct gcggtgcgtg gatgagagag agtataaaag gagtgagagg
    14461 cccagggttc gggggagata tataaacaag ggcgatatat aaaaacaagg gagatataaa
    14521 aacaagggag atataaaaac aagggagata tataaacaag ggagatataa aaacaaggga
    14581 gatatataaa caagaagaaa caggactgaa taaatgtgtg cagaaggatc ctgtagcagc
    14641 gtcgttcttc ctggcctgtt gagtgcgtgc aacactctgg tgtccatggg aggtggaata
    14701 ttccatgtga tgcttgctgg ggggatttgc aggggtaggg atggcacgtg cagggttaga
    14761 gtgcagttct tttgttgttg tttcgagatt gatttatttt atttatatga gtaaattgta
    14821 gctgtcttca gacacaccag aagggggcat cagatccttt tatggatggt tgtgagccac
    14881 catgtggttg ctgggaattg aactcaggac ctgtggaaga gcagtcagtg ctcttccccg
    14941 ctgagccatc tcttcagccc ttgagtgcag ttcttggtaa aggtgtgagt ttcagtcagg
    15001 tgcttgggga tgaggggcag ggtgccttgg cagcctcctc ccagcccgtc ttcccatgtg
    15061 ctctctcttc agcacactgc cccattggca gacagcctcc agagctgttc ttaccccaac
    15121 ctgtgagctg gctgacatgg tggcagggga agtccccgag tctactcagt gtccatctct
    15181 caccagcctg aataccaagg atgtggttcg gagaagacac aagaggagaa gccggcagca
    15241 ccagcgattc atggcccgca aggccttgct tcaggagcag gagctgttga gcacggcacc
    15301 agggccaggt ctctgccttc tgccttcacc atcacagatg ccagcggtca cagaggcttc
    15361 ggacagcagg aggcaacgtc ccaaggccag gtccggcagc aatggcctgt gcagcaaaaa
    15421 gtctgtcccc agagaagctc caagacctgg gcccatcaag tgtgtggcca ttgactgtga
    15481 gatggtgggt acgggccccc aaggacgggt gagcgagcta gcccgctgct ctgtggtgag
    15541 ctacagtggt gacgttctct atgacaaata catccggcct gaaatgccca ttgtggacta
    15601 tcgcacccgc tggagtggca tcacccgcca gcacatgcac aaggctatcc cctttcaggt
    15661 ggcccagaag gaggtaagga ccctgggtct tatgtggcca gagtggcagg ctggggagag
    15721 aagccctggt tcgaggcacc actttgtatc tggggagtga ggggccttga aaagtcactt
    15781 tccgtctcca gacatgcagt gcctttccca gagactggat taacataaac cccagagatg
    15841 gcgcaacgca attaatgata acttcgtata gcatacatta tacgaagtta tggtctgagc
    15901 tcgccatcag ttcattgtcc catctcctta tggttcttca gtacttggaa aaatgactag
    15961 tagttgggat tcccctatat attaggaatc tgaaaaggca tttggctgta gaaacagcga
    16021 aagccttata aatggactag aagccttgcc ccagggtctt ccatgaagac tccgttcccc
    16081 tagatctcta gggctctacc atgggtgtct aaaaatcatg gttaagccag cttgtcctat
    16141 aaataggccc caaggttgat taatcacctg ttgggtaata gcaacagaac cagcctggtg
    16201 ctgggaaggg aaactcagaa aggcttgcag tccctgtctt caggactctg cccctggtca
    16261 tctgtacagc gactcctgtc cctccacacc tgttctgtgc cacagggctt tttataagga
    16321 catggtcttt aggcacaaca ctcgaaagac ttggtgctgc cacagaaaca gagagagacc
    16381 taatgaaaac tggcactcca gttttgcctg tggttaggaa atgcaatggg tagagggtaa
    16441 ccagagccat gattaggaaa ggcctgagat ggcttgtgga aggaagggca ggaggacgtc
    16501 actgcggctg tgtgaagtgg ggcactgagt ctgacactgt attagacagg tatggctcag
    16561 tgcccaggca aacaaaccaa ttgctggcag gtggtggagg tgtgtagtgc tgtgtgctcc
    16621 tgattctgtt cagctggcag tagttttctt cataaatgga gcatttattc aggtgtaaag
    16681 tttggcagaa acaaaggtga aattcacatt ctgaggttgt gtcctatcac agttgtattg
    16741 gaacaaattc actttctcaa cacaaacatt agaacagaac tacttttttg ggggtggggg
    16801 gtggtggtgt ttctagacag ggtttctctg tgtagccctg gctgtcctgg aactcacttt
    16861 gtagatcagg ctggcctgta actcagaaat ccacctgcct ctgcctccca agtgctggga
    16921 ttaaaggtgt gtgccaccac gcctggcaga actacttttt aatgtctctg ggttattggg
    16981 gtcaggaagg tttgggaaat tctgataaac ctcatcctgt gacctctgtc atagtgtgct
    17041 ggctagacat aacccaaagt catttaggaa gcaggaacta aagttaagag aatgtcccca
    17101 ccagactggc atgttaacaa gccttggatg aattttctag atgtgggagt gcccagattc
    17161 ctgtgggcag tgccaccctg ggcttgtggt cctgggtgct gtaagaacgc aggctgagca
    17221 agccagtagg cagtactcct ccagggcctc cacatcagct cctgcctcca gcttcctgcc
    17281 ctgttcgagt gtcttccctg aattccttca gtaatggagc tgaaagatga aataaaccct
    17341 ttccccactt gtggtcatgg tgtttttacc acagcaatgg aaaccctaac taagacattg
    17401 ctttggaaag acctgatcat gagtagaagc agtaggaagg aaagcctgcg gtgagccctc
    17461 caattctgat ccctcctgtt gatggatgtt tgtggttggt ggtgatccct gggcaggctc
    17521 gttttctttc tgctcactta ggctagtgtg gagtaggttt gatctcttcc cctcttggtg
    17581 gcaggtgggg tgtgagacag ggtgatccta tcacaagtct gcatgcatct tattcaggct
    17641 acaaaaactg ggttccgtgg ttctaggtag gcatcagaag gccaggcgtt agcaggtgct
    17701 cagtgtggaa gctcccagtg tgaggaaggt gctggacagg gaggagcagg atgtgcccaa
    17761 acagagctgc agagcaggtc taagggaagg gttgaggagc cagtgcatac aggagcaagg
    17821 aaccgttccc tttactacca accagggctt ctccttaact tgtagccatc gccaggcatg
    17881 gttctgttgg cttccttcgg catattttta ttgatcagaa aacaagttgg ttgggaggct
    17941 gaggtaggaa aattgactta agttctaacc tggattacag aggcagcctt gtctcaaaag
    18001 aaccatccca acaaacaagc aaatctgtaa atgctgtgcc ctgactgagc accgctggtc
    18061 aagtcaaatg gagctaacag tgcaggaagg gagggtagag catcccaaga gctaaatgtg
    18121 taaagtgtgt aaaggctaaa tccatactta gaaagtacag atggcttgaa agaaggacca
    18181 gggctcctag gtggatgagg atcatgggag tcttccaggg aggctgatga gctgagacct
    18241 gggtggcagt gcatctgaga agaaggtctt gcagctaaga agtgtctgtg ccagtgctaa
    18301 gctgattgga cctctcaact tgaagacctg gttggcatgc atgcttacat acatacatac
    18361 ataccataca tacataccat acatacatac catacataca taacatacat acatctttga
    18421 ccctcacagt tgttccttgg aatggtgcag atagtattcc ttttgcagct gctaagaaga
    18481 atttgtattc aaattggggg cgtcatggtt gcctagactc tcccctccct ttcccactac
    18541 cgcctcccac tgggggtggg tccatgcacc aaatagtaag ggaactcagg tgtgttcctg
    18601 cctgacagtg gggtcttccc acctcccctc tccactcaca gatccttaag ctgttgaagg
    18661 gcaaggtggt ggtggggcac gcactgcaca atgacttcca ggccctgaag tacgtccacc
    18721 ctcggagcca gacccgggat accacttatg tcccaaacct gctcagccag cccagctccc
    18781 ttatccgaac tcgggtctct cttaaggacc tggccttgaa cctgctgcac aagaagatcc
    18841 aggtatgtgg tatggaacct cttgggaggg agggggctca tcggatttgc ataattgctg
    18901 aggtgtggat ggcactgtgg cctgctgcat gcatataggc agtatgggtg tagctatctc
    18961 attttattct ctgtgagttc cccagtgaaa gtcaagttct tctaggctat atctctttag
    19021 gtctttgccc acctcgctcc tgcccagatc ctatccccat agaatggatt ccgactccct
    19081 agctctggag gctcaggtca aggggccttt gactcttgct ctaagctatt ttggtatcca
    19141 tattctaacc tctggagcgg ggattttatt tttttggttt tgttttgttt tgtttttcaa
    19201 gacagggttt ctctgtgtag ccctggctgt cctggaactc actctgtaga ccagactgga
    19261 ctctacccca gaggtcttcc tgcctctgcc tctgcctctg cctcctgagt tttgggattg
    19321 aaggcatgtg ccaccacagc ccagattctg gaattgtttt tttaaaatat gtgtaggtgt
    19381 ttggcctgca cacatgtctg tgcatcacat gcatgactcg ttcttggaga tcaaaagaag
    19441 gcatcggatc ctctgggact gggttacaga cagtttgtga gctaccacgt aggtactggg
    19501 aactgagcct gggtcctggg gaagagcagc cagtgctctt aaccacggtg cgttctctcc
    19561 aacccaacac taaggaagga ttattttgct tcatggtttt gtagggtccg tgtgcttagg
    19621 cagaccatca tggtggtaga agcatgtgga gctataaccc cacagtgaaa atggggcaga
    19681 caaaagaaca gagacagtat attcccaagg accttccctg gcaacgtgtt tccttaggtc
    19741 cctcctcagt tgagtacctt tcaagatagc actgtgagct gggaacaagc ccacagcaca
    19801 cagaccttgg agtatatgta tctaaatcac aacagcctcc attcagagat aagtgctcct
    19861 gaccctccga ggctggcttt gtttcagggg tgatagtcag gcccatttca ctacgtagtg
    19921 atgtttttgc tcctgttcac aggtcggtca ccagggccac tcatctgtgg aagatgccat
    19981 gacagccatg gagttgtacc agctggtgga ggtgcagtgg gagcagcaag tggccagctc
    20041 tgcccaggcc cctgctgagg acagggggcc cgacagcagc actgacgtgg agcagtacat
    20101 ggacgaccag tactggcccg aggacctgac ccagagcacc ggggccgaga caaatggagg
    20161 cccagataga caggagggag aggaagggca gggagccagg agtgctcctc cctagtcacg
    20221 gggtaggatt ggagttctaa ggcagtgttt ctcaaaacct gagggtcagg actcctttat
    20281 gggtttaaag cttttcacag gggtcgccta agaccatcgg aagacacagc tgtgtacgtt
    20341 atgattcata actagcaaaa ttagagttat gaagtagcaa cagaaataat tttatttttt
    20401 ggggggggtc tccacagcat gaggaactgt aataaagggt tgcagcatta ggaaggtgga
    20461 aagccactgg tctggggtaa cttaagggca ctggtaggca aaggctcagg tcacaccacc
    20521 ctctgacagt ctcatcattc ctgacactta acatggagac actagacaag cctgtggctt
    20581 tcccagtgta aagtgggaag agtggcagag cctacctcat ggggtgtgtc ttagcactct
    20641 gagtgtatcc tagtgataaa caggatgggg ctctgttcag gcctggtttc tgagcagcta
    20701 ttgctcaggt aggtctcttg gcttttccat cggatgaggt ggggcccagg gcaagggtat
    20761 tgcaggggag ttcagaggtc ttgctgccag cttctatctc cacatcagcc tcctgacact
    20821 gcatttggaa acgtgacaac agtaatccag gtcagaaatg aagggatgct actgagacca
    20881 cacttcccac tgtccactga ttacagaaag cgttagttag tcacggattg tttgatttct
    20941 ggctcctcc
//
