# Supplementary material for: CRISPR-Cas9 enables conditional mutagenesis of challenging loci
Source: Sci Rep. 2016 Sep 1;6:32326. doi: 10.1038/srep32326 (PMC5007477; doi:10.1038/srep32326)
Supplement: Supplementary File 3 [file srep32326-s3.zip › gb/HEP00998_B01_vector.gb]

LOCUS       97#L1L2_gt1#L3L4_pZero_DTA_kan        18168 bp    dna     circular UNK 
ACCESSION   unknown
SOURCE      Mus musculus
  ORGANISM  Mus musculus
            Eukaryota; Metazoa; Chordata; Craniata; Vertebrata; Euteleostomi;
            Mammalia; Eutheria; Euarchontoglires; Glires; Rodentia;
            Sciurognathi; Muroidea; Muridae; Murinae; Mus.
COMMENT     cassette: L1L2_gt1
COMMENT     design_id: 97
COMMENT     backbone: L3L4_pZero_DTA_kan
COMMENT     transcript_id: ENSMUST00000107596
FEATURES             Location/Qualifiers
     misc_feature    29..49
                     /note="B4 Gateway"
                     /label="B4 Gateway"
     promoter        85..598
                     /note="mouse phosphoglycerate kinase 1 promoter"
     CDS             612..1268
                     /note="DTA"
                     /label="DTA"
     misc_feature    1393..1651
                     /note="BGH pA"
                     /label="BGH pA"
     CDS             complement(2147..2941)
                     /note="KanR"
                     /label="KanR"
     misc_feature    4053..4073
                     /note="B3 Gateway"
                     /label="B3 Gateway"
     misc_feature    4079..4086
                     /note="AsiSI"
                     /label="AsiSI"
     misc_feature    1..4111
                     /note="Synthetic Backbone"
                     /label="Synthetic Backbone"
     misc_feature    4112..7867
                     /note="5 arm"
                     /label="5 arm"
     misc_feature    7895..7919
                     /note="B1 Gateway"
                     /label="B1 Gateway"
     misc_feature    7932..7979
                     /note="Frt"
                     /label="Frt"
     intron          7980..8854
                     /note="mouse En2 intron"
                     /label="mouse En2 intron"
     misc_feature    8852..8854
                     /note="Splice Acceptor"
                     /label="Splice Acceptor"
     exon            8855..8893
                     /note="mouse En2 exon"
                     /label="mouse En2 exon"
     misc_feature    8894..8910
                     /note="Frame 1 insert"
     misc_feature    8911..8964
                     /note="'self-cleaving' 2A peptide"
                     /label="'self-cleaving' 2A peptide"
     gene            8965..12042
                     /gene="lacZ"
                     /note="lacZ"
                     /label="lacZ"
     misc_feature    12043..12096
                     /note="'self-cleaving' 2A peptide"
                     /label="'self-cleaving' 2A peptide"
     gene            12097..12888
                     /gene="NeoR"
                     /note="NeoR"
                     /label="NeoR"
     misc_feature    13087..13329
                     /note="SV40 polyadenylation site"
                     /label="SV40 polyadenylation site"
     misc_feature    13346..13393
                     /note="Frt"
                     /label="Frt"
     misc_feature    13400..13433
                     /note="loxP"
                     /label="loxP"
     misc_feature    8869..8984
                     /note="FCHK std_gt1"
                     /label="FCHK std_gt1"
     misc_feature    8869..8886
                     /note="FCHK QC prefix region"
                     /label="FCHK QC prefix region"
     misc_feature    8887..8966
                     /note="FCHK QC critical region"
                     /label="FCHK QC critical region"
     misc_feature    8967..8984
                     /note="FCHK QC suffix region"
                     /label="FCHK QC suffix region"
     misc_feature    13449..13469
                     /note="B2 Gateway"
                     /label="B2 Gateway"
     misc_feature    7868..13499
                     /note="Synthetic Cassette"
                     /label="Synthetic Cassette"
     exon            13865..14166
                     /db_xref="ENSEMBL:ENSMUSE00000286263"
                     /type="targeted"
                     /rank="2"
                     /note="target exon 1 ENSMUSE00000286263"
     misc_feature    13500..14363
                     /note="Critical Region"
                     /label="Critical Region"
     misc_feature    14387..14420
                     /note="Downstream LoxP"
                     /label="Downstream LoxP"
     misc_feature    14364..14443
                     /note="synthetic loxP region"
                     /label="synthetic loxP region"
     exon            16772..16870
                     /db_xref="ENSEMBL:ENSMUSE00000286254"
                     /rank="3"
                     /note="ENSMUSE00000286254"
                     /label="ENSMUSE00000286254"
     misc_feature    14444..18168
                     /note="3 arm"
                     /label="3 arm"
ORIGIN      
        1 ccactggccg tcgttttaca ttaattaaca acttttctat acaaagttga cagataaacg
       61 gatcccctag tttgtgatag gatcgaattc taccgggtag gggaggcgct tttcccaagg
      121 cagtctggag catgcgcttt agcagccccg ctgggcactt ggcgctacac aagtggcctc
      181 tggcctcgca cacattccac atccaccggt aggcgccaac cggctccgtt ctttggtggc
      241 cccttcgcgc caccttctac tcctccccta gtcaggaagt tcccccccgc cccgcagctc
      301 gcgtcgtgca ggacgtgaca aatggaagta gcacgtctca ctagtctcgt gcagatggac
      361 agcaccgctg agcaatggaa gcgggtaggc ctttggggca gcggccaata gcagctttgc
      421 tccttcgctt tctgggctca gaggctggga aggggtgggt ccgggggcgg gctcaggggc
      481 gggctcaggg gcggggcggg cgcccgaagg tcctccggag gcccggcatt ctgcacgctt
      541 caaaagcgca cgtctgccgc gctgttctcc tcttcctcat ctccgggcct ttcgacctgc
      601 aggtcctcgc catggatcct gatgatgttg ttgattcttc taaatctttt gtgatggaaa
      661 acttttcttc gtaccacggg actaaacctg gttatgtaga ttccattcaa aaaggtatac
      721 aaaagccaaa atctggtaca caaggaaatt atgacgatga ttggaaaggg ttttatagta
      781 ccgacaataa atacgacgct gcgggatact ctgtagataa tgaaaacccg ctctctggaa
      841 aagctggagg cgtggtcaaa gtgacgtatc caggactgac gaaggttctc gcactaaaag
      901 tggataatgc cgaaactatt aagaaagagt taggtttaag tctcactgaa ccgttgatgg
      961 agcaagtcgg aacggaagag tttatcaaaa ggttcggtga tggtgcttcg cgtgtagtgc
     1021 tcagccttcc cttcgctgag gggagttcta gcgttgaata tattaataac tgggaacagg
     1081 cgaaagcgtt aagcgtagaa cttgagatta attttgaaac ccgtggaaaa cgtggccaag
     1141 atgcgatgta tgagtatatg gctcaagcct gtgcaggaaa tcgtgtcagg cgatctcttt
     1201 gtgaaggaac cttacttctg tggtgtgaca taattggaca aactacctac agagatttaa
     1261 agctctaagg taaatataaa atttttaagt gtataatgtg ttaaactact gattctaatt
     1321 gtttgtgtat tttagattcc aacctatgga actgatgaat gggagcagtg gtggaatgca
     1381 gatcctagag ctcgctgatc agcctcgact gtgccttcta gttgccagcc atctgttgtt
     1441 tgcccctccc ccgtgccttc cttgaccctg gaaggtgcca ctcccactgt cctttcctaa
     1501 taaaatgagg aaattgcatc gcattgtctg agtaggtgtc attctattct ggggggtggg
     1561 gtggggcagg acagcaaggg ggaggattgg gaagacaata gcaggcatgc tggggatgcg
     1621 gtgggctcta tggcttctga ggcggaaaga accagctggg gctcgacgcg ccgtacccag
     1681 cttttgttcc ctttagtgag ggcctgaatg gcgaatggnn nnnnnnnnnn nnnnnnnnnn
     1741 nnnnnnnnnn nnnnnnnnnn nnnnnnnnnn nnnnnnnnnn nnnnnnnnnn nnnnnnnnnn
     1801 nnnnnnnnnn nnnnnnnnnn nnnnnnnnnn nnnnnnnnnn nncnnnnnnn nnnnnnnnnn
     1861 nnnnnnnnnn nnnnnnnnnn nnnnnnnnnn nnnnnnnnnn nnnnnnnnnn nnnnnnnnnn
     1921 nnnnnnnnnn nnnnannnnn nnnnnnnnnn nnnnnnnnnn nnnnnnnnnn nnnnnnnnnn
     1981 nnnncctttg acgttggagt ccacgttctt taatagtgga ctcttgttcc aaactggaac
     2041 aacactcaac cctatctcgg tctattcttt tgatttataa gggattttgc cgatttcggc
     2101 ctattggtta aaaaatgagc tgatttaaca aaaattttaa caaaattcag aagaactcgt
     2161 caagaaggcg atagaaggcg atgcgctgcg aatcgggagc ggcgataccg taaagcacga
     2221 ggaagcggtc agcccattcg ccgccaagct cttcagcaat atcacgggta gccaacgcta
     2281 tgtcctgata gcggtccgcc acacccagcc ggccacagtc gatgaatcca gaaaagcggc
     2341 cattttccac catgatattc ggcaagcagg catcgccatg ggtcacgacg agatcctcgc
     2401 cgtcgggcat gctcgccttg agcctggcga acagttcggc tggcgcgagc ccctgatgct
     2461 cttcgtccag atcatcctga tcgacaagac cggcttccat ccgagtacgt gctcgctcga
     2521 tgcgatgttt cgcttggtgg tcgaatgggc aggtagccgg atcaagcgta tgcagccgcc
     2581 gcattgcatc agccatgatg gatactttct cggcaggagc aaggtgagat gacaggagat
     2641 cctgccccgg cacttcgccc aatagcagcc agtcccttcc cgcttcagtg acaacgtcga
     2701 gcacagctgc gcaaggaacg cccgtcgtgg ccagccacga tagccgcgct gcctcgtctt
     2761 gcagttcatt cagggcaccg gacaggtcgg tcttgacaaa aagaaccggg cgcccctgcg
     2821 ctgacagccg gaacacggcg gcatcagagc agccgattgt ctgttgtgcc cagtcatagc
     2881 cgaatagcct ctccacccaa gcggccggag aacctgcgtg caatccatct tgttcaatca
     2941 tgcgaaacga tcctcatcct gtctcttgat cagatcttga tcccctgcgc catcagatcc
     3001 ttggcggcga gaaagccatc cagtttactt tgcagggctt cccaacctta ccagagggcg
     3061 ccccagctgg caattccggt tcgcttgctg tccataaaac cgcccagtct agctatcgcc
     3121 atgtaagccc actgcaagct acctgctttc tctttgcgct tgcgttttcc cttgtccaga
     3181 tagcccagta gctgacattc atccggggtc agcaccgttt ctgcggactg gctttctacg
     3241 tgaaaaggat ctaggtgaag atcctttttg ataatctcat gaccaaaatc ccttaacgtg
     3301 agttttcgtt ccactgagcg tcagaccccg tagaaaagat caaaggatct tcttgagatc
     3361 ctttttttct gcgcgtaatc tgctgcttgc aaacaaaaaa accaccgcta ccagcggtgg
     3421 tttgtttgcc ggatcaagag ctaccaactc tttttccgaa ggtaactggc ttcagcagag
     3481 cgcagatacc aaatactgtt cttctagtgt agccgtagtt aggccaccac ttcaagaact
     3541 ctgtagcacc gcctacatac ctcgctctgc taatcctgtt accagtggct gctgccagtg
     3601 gcgataagtc gtgtcttacc gggttggact caagacgata gttaccggat aaggcgcagc
     3661 ggtcgggctg aacggggggt tcgtgcacac agcccagctt ggagcgaacg acctacaccg
     3721 aactgagata cctacagcgt gagctatgag aaagcgccac gcttcccgaa gggagaaagg
     3781 cggacaggta tccggtaagc ggcagggtcg gaacaggaga gcgcacgagg gagcttccag
     3841 ggggaaacgc ctggtatctt tatagtcctg tcgggtttcg ccacctctga cttgagcgtc
     3901 gatttttgtg atgctcgtca ggggggcgga gcctatggaa aaacgccagc aacgcggcct
     3961 ttttacggtt cctgggcttt tgctggcctt ttgctcacat gtaatacgac tcactatagg
     4021 gcgaattgga gctaggcggc cgtttatcgt gccaacttta ttatacaaag ttgcggacgc
     4081 gatcgccggc ggataacaat ttcacacagg aagaaataga aagagagaaa tcgagtgaat
     4141 gactacaaag gaatctcctt tgattattcc ttctttaact cagggttggt cctcccattg
     4201 ccaccagacc ctgtaaaaag acaagagaca agcttgtccc aagcagggac ttaggatgcc
     4261 gggtttgtct tgccgtcttt ctgagcaaac acacagggct ctctaaagct cttaaactgc
     4321 tctacagcct atcaattcca agcccctcct cctctctgcc cctgccagag agcaccccct
     4381 ggaccccagt gtactggaca tctgatgggt gcttcctgtc ctccaggagg cagtaaaggc
     4441 gtttgtccct gttctccttg acacccaagc ctcatcagtc cctttccaac tgtcaccagg
     4501 agagatttaa gccactacag acctaaagtg actaaagacc ttcagtggca ctgaacccct
     4561 catcgccccc tcctgccacc accatccggg gagagccatc ctggatggtt ccctgggttc
     4621 ctcatggtca tcgcctactt tgggctacta cactgtctgc cccacatcag aattgttgat
     4681 gtcagccggg cggtagtggc acacactttt aatcccagca cttgggaggc agaggcaggc
     4741 ggatttctga gttcgaggcc agcctggtct acaaagtgag ttccagaaca gccggggcta
     4801 ttcagagaaa ccctgtcttg aaaaaccaaa accaaaacca aaaccaaaac caaaaacaaa
     4861 caaactaaaa aaaaaaaaaa aaaaagaaat gttgatgtcc tctcaggaat ggggaaagag
     4921 ggctgatgtg gggtgcaggg gtgaaggagg agatctttgg aggtcggcaa ggagggaagt
     4981 tcatgtgtgt ccagagtcct gtgggacaga gcaaggctag caggagtcca cgtgatctgg
     5041 gcccagagtt aggtccagca acaaggcggg acgaaacaca cgttgtaggg aaagagggag
     5101 gagcccagtg cccttagccc cgagatctcc ctatcctctg tggggtcatg accctctggt
     5161 atcatggagg agaagggagg ttggagtcca tgcctataga gcactcagcc tgctcccctg
     5221 tgtcaccctc agcctcagtc cctgtctgcc ctgtcctgcc acaagctgtt cttggggcac
     5281 agaatggcag gaagatggcc cttgtgttcc tagcctagtt agcctagtta gcaggtttca
     5341 ttccgtcccc cccaaggccc cccccccgcc ccatttcttt tgtttgaggg aactgtttgc
     5401 attgtatcag ttcagcatta ctttgttaac acaacttcac tttgagctta cctatgtata
     5461 tacttaagag gaaacttacc attctgagga ataatatcta taaaaccagc aatttgccct
     5521 cgtccctcag atttgttctg atccttatga aaataaaggt gtaatcaata acatataaaa
     5581 cactcctgta gacctcaacc cttgagaaac tgaggcagga tgatcagaac cagcctgaac
     5641 tacatagagc aagacacaaa atagttcagt aaattattta tctttttctt cattaacatt
     5701 tttttcacat ttacatcccc gttgttgcag ccccccagtc ccaccctcac actgcccctc
     5761 cccatccccg tctcctctga gaagagggag cccctcatgt cacctcaccc tggcacatca
     5821 agtcactgca ggagtaggca catcctctcc cactgaggtc agactaggtg gctcagttag
     5881 gagagagcag gatccacagg caggcagcag attcagggcc ggcccaactc cagttgtctg
     5941 agggcctgca tgaagaccaa gacgcgcacc taccacctat gtgtgggagg cctaggtcca
     6001 gcccagactt actatttgat aaattatgta tcgcacacac agatacagct ataaatagtg
     6061 tcttcagatc catcactgtg tgtctgcctc actggggaga ctcacaaagg taacttgtga
     6121 aaggtacaga gggtacctgg aaggtgatga ctgaggcctc cacctgcaca ttgtcacctg
     6181 cctgactcag tggtcactcc gtctagtgta cactgtcacc tgcccaggtg ttatggcagt
     6241 gcaaacccag cagatgttgg ggggatcaca ctagacctct gctacttgta gctttagact
     6301 tgtcattggg tttctgaagt ttggcagcca tgtctgaaat agggaccaca attttttttt
     6361 tttcgagaca aggtttctct gtatagcctt ggctgtcctg ggactcactc tgtagaccag
     6421 ggtggcctcg aactcagaaa tccacctgcc tctgcctccc gagtgctggg attaaaggca
     6481 tgtgccacca cacccagctt agggaccaca attaacacct gccagagagg ggtgttgaga
     6541 gccatggcaa gggtgggaaa cccgtgcagc caatgactga agttcttatg ggagctgttg
     6601 tatttttttg tggtttagtg agaagtgctg agtcttctgg ggttatgagc cccagatgca
     6661 agcgtctggg tcatagcctg gaagaatgtg ctatgtgtgt cagggtagct cctctccctc
     6721 cccctccctc cttccctccc tccttccctc cctccttctc tctctctccg ccctctcctt
     6781 cttccctctc cttccctctc tcccttccct cctccttttc ctcccttcct gtctctctcc
     6841 cttttctccc ccctcccttc ccctttcccc ctccccctcc cttctctccc ttctctccct
     6901 tctctctctg ttggtgcaat gagtagggag tctccaccgc gcgcgcgcgc gtgcgcgcgc
     6961 gcgtgtgtgt gtgtgtgtgt gtgtgtgtgt gtgtgtgtgt gtgtgtgtgt gtgtgtgttg
     7021 gtggtggtgg ctctttttga gtgtattgct ggtgtattgg ttctgtgtgt ctctgtgcct
     7081 ctgtgggcat gtgcgtgcac atgcatgaat gttgatgctg aggtagctag tgtggctcag
     7141 tctctttttc tccccctgtg gttgggtgtt gtgtgagtgt ggcccagcag caggcctggt
     7201 aagcagttgt gtggagggaa gagggctctc ataaacctgg ctaagtccca ggatcccagg
     7261 atcccagcca tgtctccttt tgccccggtc tgtccttcca ggagctgtgc agtgggatag
     7321 tgctggtgtg ggtgcaagcc tggctggtgg ggcttgatgc tccagcccta cctagaccgt
     7381 gcttaggggt tgccatgggg ggggggggtg cttgggcggg atgtatggag agccttgtct
     7441 ctcaatagga tgacctctgg gggggggggc aggcaagtaa ctatttcata tccagaaata
     7501 tggctaaggt ggatacccag gaggtcctgc ctgccttagg ggtgagattg gagaaagcaa
     7561 ggctgggcag gggaaggctg gagctggacg aggcgccaga ggggacttgg gaggggatta
     7621 aggatttgta tggagacctc agcccccggc ctcccccccc ccccacttct gttctgtctt
     7681 tgtcccctgt gcagtcactt gtgggtcttg tgttgtgagg agatcttggg ggtgggggga
     7741 aggggaaggg ggaagggagg gaagagtcga cctgttttgt ctgcaagctt tctcctgtaa
     7801 gtttctctct gtccatcttt cactgtcctc tctgtgccca gcctctgctg tctgtccatc
     7861 tgtttgtaag gcgcataacg ataccacgat atcaacaagt ttgtacaaaa aagcaggctg
     7921 gcgccggaac cgaagttcct attccgaagt tcctattctc tagaaagtat aggaacttcg
     7981 aaccctttcc cacaccaccc tccacacttg ccccaaacac tgccaactat gtaggaggaa
     8041 ggggttggga ctaacagaag aacccgttgt ggggaagctg ttgggagggt cactttatgt
     8101 tcttgcccaa ggtcagttgg gtggcctgct tctgatgagg tggtcccaag gtctggggta
     8161 gaaggtgaga gggacaggcc accaaggtca gccccccccc cctatcccat aggagccagg
     8221 tccctctcct ggacaggaag actgaagggg agatgccaga gactcagtga agcctggggt
     8281 accctattgg agtccttcaa ggaaacaaac ttggcctcac caggcctcag ccttggctcc
     8341 tcctgggaac tctactgccc ttgggatccc cttgtagttg tgggttacat aggaaggggg
     8401 acgggattcc ccttgactgg ctagcctact cttttcttca gtcttctcca tctcctctca
     8461 cctgtctctc gaccctttcc ctaggataga cttggaaaaa gataagggga gaaaacaaat
     8521 gcaaacgagg ccagaaagat tttggctggg cattccttcc gctagctttt attgggatcc
     8581 cctagtttgt gataggcctt ttagctacat ctgccaatcc atctcatttt cacacacaca
     8641 cacaccactt tccttctggt cagtgggcac atgtccagcc tcaagtttat atcaccaccc
     8701 ccaatgccca acacttgtat ggccttgggc gggtcatccc cccccccacc cccagtatct
     8761 gcaacctcaa gctagcttgg gtgcgttggt tgtggataag tagctagact ccagcaacca
     8821 gtaacctctg ccctttctcc tccatgacaa ccaggtccca ggtcccgaaa accaaagaag
     8881 aagaacgcag atcgcagatc gcagatctcc gagggcagag gaagtcttct aacatgcggt
     8941 gacgtggagg agaatcccgg ccctgggatc tggactctag aggatcccgt cgttttacaa
     9001 cgtcgtgact gggaaaaccc tggcgttacc caacttaatc gccttgcagc acatccccct
     9061 ttcgccagct ggcgtaatag cgaagaggcc cgcaccgatc gcccttccca acagttgcgc
     9121 agcctgaatg gcgaatggcg ctttgcctgg tttccggcac cagaagcggt gccggaaagc
     9181 tggctggagt gcgatcttcc tgaggccgat actgtcgtcg tcccctcaaa ctggcagatg
     9241 cacggttacg atgcgcccat ctacaccaac gtgacctatc ccattacggt caatccgccg
     9301 tttgttccca cggagaatcc gacgggttgt tactcgctca catttaatgt tgatgaaagc
     9361 tggctacagg aaggccagac gcgaattatt tttgatggcg ttaactcggc gtttcatctg
     9421 tggtgcaacg ggcgctgggt cggttacggc caggacagtc gtttgccgtc tgaatttgac
     9481 ctgagcgcat ttttacgcgc cggagaaaac cgcctcgcgg tgatggtgct gcgctggagt
     9541 gacggcagtt atctggaaga tcaggatatg tggcggatga gcggcatttt ccgtgacgtc
     9601 tcgttgctgc ataaaccgac tacacaaatc agcgatttcc atgttgccac tcgctttaat
     9661 gatgatttca gccgcgctgt actggaggct gaagttcaga tgtgcggcga gttgcgtgac
     9721 tacctacggg taacagtttc tttatggcag ggtgaaacgc aggtcgccag cggcaccgcg
     9781 cctttcggcg gtgaaattat cgatgagcgt ggtggttatg ccgatcgcgt cacactacgt
     9841 ctgaacgtcg aaaacccgaa actgtggagc gccgaaatcc cgaatctcta tcgtgcggtg
     9901 gttgaactgc acaccgccga cggcacgctg attgaagcag aagcctgcga tgtcggtttc
     9961 cgcgaggtgc ggattgaaaa tggtctgctg ctgctgaacg gcaagccgtt gctgattcga
    10021 ggcgttaacc gtcacgagca tcatcctctg catggtcagg tcatggatga gcagacgatg
    10081 gtgcaggata tcctgctgat gaagcagaac aactttaacg ccgtgcgctg ttcgcattat
    10141 ccgaaccatc cgctgtggta cacgctgtgc gaccgctacg gcctgtatgt ggtggatgaa
    10201 gccaatattg aaacccacgg catggtgcca atgaatcgtc tgaccgatga tccgcgctgg
    10261 ctaccggcga tgagcgaacg cgtaacgcga atggtgcagc gcgatcgtaa tcacccgagt
    10321 gtgatcatct ggtcgctggg gaatgaatca ggccacggcg ctaatcacga cgcgctgtat
    10381 cgctggatca aatctgtcga tccttcccgc ccggtgcagt atgaaggcgg cggagccgac
    10441 accacggcca ccgatattat ttgcccgatg tacgcgcgcg tggatgaaga ccagcccttc
    10501 ccggctgtgc cgaaatggtc catcaaaaaa tggctttcgc tacctggaga gacgcgcccg
    10561 ctgatccttt gcgaatacgc ccacgcgatg ggtaacagtc ttggcggttt cgctaaatac
    10621 tggcaggcgt ttcgtcagta tccccgttta cagggcggct tcgtctggga ctgggtggat
    10681 cagtcgctga ttaaatatga tgaaaacggc aacccgtggt cggcttacgg cggtgatttt
    10741 ggcgatacgc cgaacgatcg ccagttctgt atgaacggtc tggtctttgc cgaccgcacg
    10801 ccgcatccag cgctgacgga agcaaaacac cagcagcagt ttttccagtt ccgtttatcc
    10861 gggcaaacca tcgaagtgac cagcgaatac ctgttccgtc atagcgataa cgagctcctg
    10921 cactggatgg tggcgctgga tggtaagccg ctggcaagcg gtgaagtgcc tctggatgtc
    10981 gctccacaag gtaaacagtt gattgaactg cctgaactac cgcagccgga gagcgccggg
    11041 caactctggc tcacagtacg cgtagtgcaa ccgaacgcga ccgcatggtc agaagccggg
    11101 cacatcagcg cctggcagca gtggcgtctg gcggaaaacc tcagtgtgac gctccccgcc
    11161 gcgtcccacg ccatcccgca tctgaccacc agcgaaatgg atttttgcat cgagctgggt
    11221 aataagcgtt ggcaatttaa ccgccagtca ggctttcttt cacagatgtg gattggcgat
    11281 aaaaaacaac tgctgacgcc gctgcgcgat cagttcaccc gtgcaccgct ggataacgac
    11341 attggcgtaa gtgaagcgac ccgcattgac cctaacgcct gggtcgaacg ctggaaggcg
    11401 gcgggccatt accaggccga agcagcgttg ttgcagtgca cggcagatac acttgctgat
    11461 gcggtgctga ttacgaccgc tcacgcgtgg cagcatcagg ggaaaacctt atttatcagc
    11521 cggaaaacct accggattga tggtagtggt caaatggcga ttaccgttga tgttgaagtg
    11581 gcgagcgata caccgcatcc ggcgcggatt ggcctgaact gccagctggc gcaggtagca
    11641 gagcgggtaa actggctcgg attagggccg caagaaaact atcccgaccg ccttactgcc
    11701 gcctgttttg accgctggga tctgccattg tcagacatgt ataccccgta cgtcttcccg
    11761 agcgaaaacg gtctgcgctg cgggacgcgc gaattgaatt atggcccaca ccagtggcgc
    11821 ggcgacttcc agttcaacat cagccgctac agtcaacagc aactgatgga aaccagccat
    11881 cgccatctgc tgcacgcgga agaaggcaca tggctgaata tcgacggttt ccatatgggg
    11941 attggtggcg acgactcctg gagcccgtca gtatcggcgg aattccagct gagcgccggt
    12001 cgctaccatt accagttggt ctggtgtcag gggatccccc gggagggcag aggaagtctt
    12061 ctaacatgcg gtgacgtgga ggagaatccc ggccctattg aacaagatgg attgcacgca
    12121 ggttctccgg ccgcttgggt ggagaggcta ttcggctatg actgggcaca acagacaatc
    12181 ggctgctctg atgccgccgt gttccggctg tcagcgcagg ggcgcccggt tctttttgtc
    12241 aagaccgacc tgtccggtgc cctgaatgaa ctgcaggacg aggcagcgcg gctatcgtgg
    12301 ctggccacga cgggcgttcc ttgcgcagct gtgctcgacg ttgtcactga agcgggaagg
    12361 gactggctgc tattgggcga agtgccgggg caggatctcc tgtcatctca ccttgctcct
    12421 gccgagaaag tatccatcat ggctgatgca atgcggcggc tgcatacgct tgatccggct
    12481 acctgcccat tcgaccacca agcgaaacat cgcatcgagc gagcacgtac tcggatggaa
    12541 gccggtcttg tcgatcagga tgatctggac gaagagcatc aggggctcgc gccagccgaa
    12601 ctgttcgcca ggctcaaggc gcgcatgccc gacggcgagg atctcgtcgt gacccatggc
    12661 gatgcctgct tgccgaatat catggtggaa aatggccgct tttctggatt catcgactgt
    12721 ggccggctgg gtgtggcgga ccgctatcag gacatagcgt tggctacccg tgatattgct
    12781 gaagagcttg gcggcgaatg ggctgaccgc ttcctcgtgc tttacggtat cgccgctccc
    12841 gattcgcagc gcatcgcctt ctatcgcctt cttgacgagt tcttctgagc gggactctgg
    12901 ggttcgaaat gaccgaccaa gcgacgccca acctgccatc acgagatttc gattccaccg
    12961 ccgccttcta tgaaaggttg ggcttcggaa tcgttttccg ggacgccggc tggatgatcc
    13021 tccagcgcgg ggatctcatg ctggagttct tcgcccaccc cccggatcta agctctagat
    13081 aagtaatgat cataatcagc catatcacat ctgtagaggt tttacttgct ttaaaaaacc
    13141 tcccacacct ccccctgaac ctgaaacata aaatgaatgc aattgttgtt gttaacttgt
    13201 ttattgcagc ttataatggt tacaaataaa gcaatagcat cacaaatttc acaaataaag
    13261 catttttttc actgcattct agttgtggtt tgtccaaact catcaatgta tcttatcatg
    13321 tctggatccg ggggtaccgc gtcgagaagt tcctattccg aagttcctat tctctagaaa
    13381 gtataggaac ttcgtcgaga taacttcgta tagcatacat tatacgaagt tatgtcgaga
    13441 tatctagacc cagctttctt gtacaaagtg gttgatatct ctatagtcgc agtaggcggt
    13501 ctccttagag aatattctag agcacagtgc agctatttcc cctgtcttta gggaagggac
    13561 tgagtgttga ggtatagtta gcgaggtgac ctggacacct tcaatactcc ttacctctcc
    13621 tgtcctgaca gctcccctgc ctgctccaaa gcaaactaaa gagcgagctg caagcaggac
    13681 ctgctcatca cccccaactt gcaattctaa gttcacctca tataccctcc tccccgcccc
    13741 tttcagctcc caaaggcccc tctaccccat caggccctgc cccgccccac agagaccctt
    13801 gtgggagatg ggcagctctt tggcatggcg ccttggtgac cccagaccct ctcccctctc
    13861 gcagatccgg agcggagcag cccccccatg ctgtctgcag acgatgccga gtaccctcgg
    13921 gagtaccgga ccctgggggg tgggggcgga ggtggcagcg ggggccggcg cttctccaac
    13981 gtggggctgg tgcacacctc ggagcgccgg cacacggtga tcgctgccca gagcctggag
    14041 gccctcagcg ggctccagaa agcggatgct gaccgcaagc gagatgcgtt catggaccac
    14101 ctgaagagca agtaccctca gcacgccctg gccctgcgag gtcagcagga caggatgcga
    14161 gaacaggtga gtgttatcag gggcagggcc tgcagggatc ggatcggatc gggatctggg
    14221 gcagaacagg gagcctggag ttggggagtt tgtctccagg gccctctggt cttttttgga
    14281 gcctggagga gaaaggcgtg gggctcagtc tccaggtctc tgccatctgc ttgtcaccct
    14341 ggagcggcag aatgtgggaa gaagagatgg cgcaacgcaa ttaatgataa cttcgtatag
    14401 catacattat acgaagttat ggtctgagct cgccatcagt tcactaaata gagcccagaa
    14461 ctggggtcta gtactacctc cttcagtaac acagcctggc tgtgctactg tgtgactgat
    14521 ctagaatctg tgttccttgc ctctctcctg cactcggtaa ggctgaggga ggggaggggc
    14581 tggggcctct gcctttggcc caggacctat ctggggtagg gtgcttccct cctcagcctc
    14641 gcccagcctg gattccataa tgcccttctc cactcgggca ccagctttct cttgggacta
    14701 gtattctgtg tttagccctg cgctgggaag ggaccattgt gcctggtgtg tcccagctct
    14761 ggaatttcgg gccttgtccc ttctgggaga aggtgggcag tgtctgtcca ttagcactcc
    14821 ttcagtcaca ctgaggaggg ttgggtcaca gctccttttc caggtgtcac aggtgtggct
    14881 ggggttgggg agggacattg acccctcatt gcagagatca aggactccat gcttctggga
    14941 ccctgcttgc tcccagtcgt cctctctaga tctgtctggc ttttgcattt tcctggatcc
    15001 agagtccccc ctccccaccc ctgggaacag gatctaggtt ggtgaggatc agaagcagtc
    15061 gagactcagg tagagccctg acctccttag ctgggggatg ggtggggttg ggggtagaga
    15121 gttagacatt gtacgagcat cctggtctgt tgggaggggg tttaggatca gaaatatcag
    15181 ttgcagaggc ctggtaggaa ggcttcctgg aggaggtggt ccctagggaa ggctgcctgg
    15241 aggaagtggt ccctatatga ggactagcag ggtgaaaggg tttgaacaga aggaagaaaa
    15301 tgctgtatca gcaggtactg gggaagcagc atgggtttga gtggactggg gacatgacac
    15361 aaaagtccct ctggctggaa cagatactgg gggtagggga aaaggtttgc agtcgcacac
    15421 gaggaggcag actgataaag tggggtgggc cagtagagac catgagggtt gtacttatta
    15481 taaacggtac attgaggctg ggtgtaggat ggcttgaggc aggggaagga ggcgaggaaa
    15541 ggaaggggtg tgtggacaga gtgggaggga gactgagcag gggctggctg ctggtacaga
    15601 gtgctggcct ggcaggccag aggctgtggg tttgattccc agcactgcac aaactggctg
    15661 tagtggtgca tgcctgcaat cccattactc tgggaggagg gatgtgggga gggcaagaca
    15721 atcagaagtt caaggccatc cttagctacc aacctggact acatgagacc tacatgagaa
    15781 ctaaacagaa gctcttgaca ggcagggaga tgtgggaaag acacagaaat gggtgagagt
    15841 cgtgggggtg gggtgagaag ctggaaggga catttccagg atgccaaatg gataccttat
    15901 atacatttct ggactccagg gggaccatgg cttcaggaga cctgggagca gtcaagttag
    15961 gagcagaagt gagagtgggt catgagaagg ccattaatgc agaaaatgat cagagagaaa
    16021 ccgtggggta gtcggtgcct aggtattgtc tgggcagggg taagcagaag ctgtggccag
    16081 tttcagcatt tggagaccag gtgtagtgag gagctggaca ccctggttac acagatgtct
    16141 gtttagcaga aaaaaagatg agagcggcca ggtggcagct ccaaggggca ccaagccatg
    16201 ctctggctca tccctttcct ctgtcctgcc tctatctact ccttcagagg ctccgtggta
    16261 ggacccaggg ccctttcagt tgcggtgtga agccaggagg acgtttggag caggagtggt
    16321 tggttgtcag aggagattct ggggccagag gccaggggta agcgggaata gcattggagg
    16381 aatctcgtct ggtggccttg ggtaggagca ggaagccagt gttacagaga tggcagagag
    16441 agactgcagg agggaggtca tcccatcggt gattcccatc aatgtgaggt ctgaggtgtc
    16501 ctgtttaata ctggaggagt ttactggagg cagctggaaa ctggaaatca ggattctctc
    16561 cagtggggaa agccctggac tgtcagacag acatacagaa atacttgggg ccctacttaa
    16621 aagtaccagc cactgtgaag gcccctccat gactctggct cccatccttg tgccagagct
    16681 tgccctggga acatccatcc ctgtccggtt ccacccccag cggctcctgc ctgctccccc
    16741 taatggggtg tcccttgctt cacacacaca ggtcggcggc tggaccgtgg accctgtgtg
    16801 cctcctcagc tccctctgtt cccacctcca cggcgactcc accccctcag gggctggcca
    16861 gcctgcccag gtgagccacc catcccccca caaaaatcca tggtggagct cagctttggg
    16921 gaggctcatt tttttgtaat gggggggata gtgagaatta ttttgtaccc cttctctttt
    16981 atgtgcgaat actccacttt caagaaaccc ccacaccctg gattcacatc tccctgattg
    17041 agtccttaca attgcctccc caaatctagc tggaacctct ttgagggaca gtaacggttt
    17101 caaaaccaac caaccaacca acaaataaat agttatttct ttcttttaag caagaggacc
    17161 agtcttgttc cttgggctcc caggagtctc ttgttctcgt cttatgcccc agtcttggtt
    17221 ctcagtggag cctgcctttc cccatctgac caccaggaag ttctgcgtgg tgtctttctc
    17281 tctcccttct tgcaattttt gaaaagacct agggcatcta gccattgctt ctgatcctgt
    17341 ttccccgttc ctccctgagc ctcgttttcc ctgataggag gatatatttc agcatgctct
    17401 ctcagctcag gcctgcacac tgccagggga gaaatagcag gcatgggagg ataaggagtt
    17461 ctagctgtac ctggagccag ggagttttgg acttgatggc caccgtagta ggtagaaggg
    17521 ctgtggctgc cagttctttg agtggaagag gtccagttct tcacgtactc gagtgtgaca
    17581 aggctggact ttcccaaggc aaataaaagg atattgtgac cagctaggat gtgatgagtc
    17641 tccagagccg ggcaggccgc ctgggctgag aggaacctgt ctagtaagag cttgacaggc
    17701 tgggtatcat cctcagggca cagagccgct tcctctctgg ctctcagccc cattttggct
    17761 gaacttgtgg aacagggaca gggatgcgtc tcttcctaag gctggatgat aggtgggaga
    17821 gagttgttgt gagtagccac ctgtgtggtg accacaggct gacagtaggg ttgggacatt
    17881 catagtgatg gacagaagac aggcacagga tggacagggg agtccctggt gcctccggtc
    17941 tcttagatgg agtgttgggg gcagggttag ggctttggac cctcagaggc agacatgagg
    18001 ctggacgttc gtgggctcag ttatgtcctg tgatggagtg acggtggtct gtctgtctgg
    18061 aattatactc tgatggagga aggagagttt gtgggggacc tttgccccag agtttaatag
    18121 taagcccagg atcttgtcat ctcttgatac agtttattat attcctcc
//
