# Supplementary material for: CRISPR-Cas9 enables conditional mutagenesis of challenging loci
Source: Sci Rep. 2016 Sep 1;6:32326. doi: 10.1038/srep32326 (PMC5007477; doi:10.1038/srep32326)
Supplement: Supplementary File 3 [file srep32326-s3.zip › gb/HEP01000_A05_vector.gb]

LOCUS       45056#L1L2_gt2#L3L4_pZero_DTA_kan        18810 bp    dna     circular UNK 
ACCESSION   unknown
SOURCE      Mus musculus
  ORGANISM  Mus musculus
            Eukaryota; Metazoa; Chordata; Craniata; Vertebrata; Euteleostomi;
            Mammalia; Eutheria; Euarchontoglires; Glires; Rodentia;
            Sciurognathi; Muroidea; Muridae; Murinae; Mus.
COMMENT     cassette: L1L2_gt2
COMMENT     design_id: 45056
COMMENT     backbone: L3L4_pZero_DTA_kan
COMMENT     transcript_id: ENSMUST00000122010
FEATURES             Location/Qualifiers
     misc_feature    29..49
                     /note="B4 Gateway"
                     /label="B4 Gateway"
     promoter        85..598
                     /note="mouse phosphoglycerate kinase 1 promoter"
     CDS             612..1268
                     /note="DTA"
                     /label="DTA"
     misc_feature    1393..1651
                     /note="BGH pA"
                     /label="BGH pA"
     CDS             complement(2147..2941)
                     /note="KanR"
                     /label="KanR"
     misc_feature    4053..4073
                     /note="B3 Gateway"
                     /label="B3 Gateway"
     misc_feature    4079..4086
                     /note="AsiSI"
                     /label="AsiSI"
     misc_feature    1..4111
                     /note="Synthetic Backbone"
                     /label="Synthetic Backbone"
     misc_feature    4112..8089
                     /note="5 arm"
                     /label="5 arm"
     misc_feature    8117..8141
                     /note="B1 Gateway"
                     /label="B1 Gateway"
     misc_feature    8154..8201
                     /note="Frt"
                     /label="Frt"
     intron          8202..9076
                     /note="mouse En2 intron"
                     /label="mouse En2 intron"
     misc_feature    9074..9076
                     /note="Splice Acceptor"
                     /label="Splice Acceptor"
     exon            9077..9115
                     /note="mouse En2 exon"
                     /label="mouse En2 exon"
     misc_feature    9116..9125
                     /note="Frame 2 insert"
     misc_feature    9126..9179
                     /note="'self-cleaving' 2A peptide"
                     /label="'self-cleaving' 2A peptide"
     gene            9180..12257
                     /gene="lacZ"
                     /note="lacZ"
                     /label="lacZ"
     misc_feature    12258..12311
                     /note="'self-cleaving' 2A peptide"
                     /label="'self-cleaving' 2A peptide"
     gene            12312..13103
                     /gene="NeoR"
                     /note="NeoR"
                     /label="NeoR"
     misc_feature    13302..13544
                     /note="SV40 polyadenylation site"
                     /label="SV40 polyadenylation site"
     misc_feature    13561..13608
                     /note="Frt"
                     /label="Frt"
     misc_feature    13615..13648
                     /note="loxP"
                     /label="loxP"
     misc_feature    9091..9199
                     /note="FCHK std_gt2"
                     /label="FCHK std_gt2"
     misc_feature    9091..9108
                     /note="FCHK QC prefix region"
                     /label="FCHK QC prefix region"
     misc_feature    9109..9181
                     /note="FCHK QC critical region"
                     /label="FCHK QC critical region"
     misc_feature    9182..9199
                     /note="FCHK QC suffix region"
                     /label="FCHK QC suffix region"
     misc_feature    13664..13684
                     /note="B2 Gateway"
                     /label="B2 Gateway"
     misc_feature    8090..13714
                     /note="Synthetic Cassette"
                     /label="Synthetic Cassette"
     exon            14129..14315
                     /db_xref="ENSEMBL:ENSMUSE00000189113"
                     /type="targeted"
                     /rank="3"
                     /note="target exon 1 ENSMUSE00000189113"
     misc_feature    13715..14502
                     /note="Critical Region"
                     /label="Critical Region"
     misc_feature    14526..14559
                     /note="Downstream LoxP"
                     /label="Downstream LoxP"
     misc_feature    14503..14582
                     /note="synthetic loxP region"
                     /label="synthetic loxP region"
     exon            15527..15646
                     /db_xref="ENSEMBL:ENSMUSE00000189111"
                     /rank="4"
                     /note="ENSMUSE00000189111"
                     /label="ENSMUSE00000189111"
     exon            18782..18810
                     /db_xref="ENSEMBL:ENSMUSE00000189114"
                     /rank="5"
                     /note="ENSMUSE00000189114 5' fragment"
     misc_feature    14583..18810
                     /note="3 arm"
                     /label="3 arm"
ORIGIN      
        1 ccactggccg tcgttttaca ttaattaaca acttttctat acaaagttga cagataaacg
       61 gatcccctag tttgtgatag gatcgaattc taccgggtag gggaggcgct tttcccaagg
      121 cagtctggag catgcgcttt agcagccccg ctgggcactt ggcgctacac aagtggcctc
      181 tggcctcgca cacattccac atccaccggt aggcgccaac cggctccgtt ctttggtggc
      241 cccttcgcgc caccttctac tcctccccta gtcaggaagt tcccccccgc cccgcagctc
      301 gcgtcgtgca ggacgtgaca aatggaagta gcacgtctca ctagtctcgt gcagatggac
      361 agcaccgctg agcaatggaa gcgggtaggc ctttggggca gcggccaata gcagctttgc
      421 tccttcgctt tctgggctca gaggctggga aggggtgggt ccgggggcgg gctcaggggc
      481 gggctcaggg gcggggcggg cgcccgaagg tcctccggag gcccggcatt ctgcacgctt
      541 caaaagcgca cgtctgccgc gctgttctcc tcttcctcat ctccgggcct ttcgacctgc
      601 aggtcctcgc catggatcct gatgatgttg ttgattcttc taaatctttt gtgatggaaa
      661 acttttcttc gtaccacggg actaaacctg gttatgtaga ttccattcaa aaaggtatac
      721 aaaagccaaa atctggtaca caaggaaatt atgacgatga ttggaaaggg ttttatagta
      781 ccgacaataa atacgacgct gcgggatact ctgtagataa tgaaaacccg ctctctggaa
      841 aagctggagg cgtggtcaaa gtgacgtatc caggactgac gaaggttctc gcactaaaag
      901 tggataatgc cgaaactatt aagaaagagt taggtttaag tctcactgaa ccgttgatgg
      961 agcaagtcgg aacggaagag tttatcaaaa ggttcggtga tggtgcttcg cgtgtagtgc
     1021 tcagccttcc cttcgctgag gggagttcta gcgttgaata tattaataac tgggaacagg
     1081 cgaaagcgtt aagcgtagaa cttgagatta attttgaaac ccgtggaaaa cgtggccaag
     1141 atgcgatgta tgagtatatg gctcaagcct gtgcaggaaa tcgtgtcagg cgatctcttt
     1201 gtgaaggaac cttacttctg tggtgtgaca taattggaca aactacctac agagatttaa
     1261 agctctaagg taaatataaa atttttaagt gtataatgtg ttaaactact gattctaatt
     1321 gtttgtgtat tttagattcc aacctatgga actgatgaat gggagcagtg gtggaatgca
     1381 gatcctagag ctcgctgatc agcctcgact gtgccttcta gttgccagcc atctgttgtt
     1441 tgcccctccc ccgtgccttc cttgaccctg gaaggtgcca ctcccactgt cctttcctaa
     1501 taaaatgagg aaattgcatc gcattgtctg agtaggtgtc attctattct ggggggtggg
     1561 gtggggcagg acagcaaggg ggaggattgg gaagacaata gcaggcatgc tggggatgcg
     1621 gtgggctcta tggcttctga ggcggaaaga accagctggg gctcgacgcg ccgtacccag
     1681 cttttgttcc ctttagtgag ggcctgaatg gcgaatggnn nnnnnnnnnn nnnnnnnnnn
     1741 nnnnnnnnnn nnnnnnnnnn nnnnnnnnnn nnnnnnnnnn nnnnnnnnnn nnnnnnnnnn
     1801 nnnnnnnnnn nnnnnnnnnn nnnnnnnnnn nnnnnnnnnn nncnnnnnnn nnnnnnnnnn
     1861 nnnnnnnnnn nnnnnnnnnn nnnnnnnnnn nnnnnnnnnn nnnnnnnnnn nnnnnnnnnn
     1921 nnnnnnnnnn nnnnannnnn nnnnnnnnnn nnnnnnnnnn nnnnnnnnnn nnnnnnnnnn
     1981 nnnncctttg acgttggagt ccacgttctt taatagtgga ctcttgttcc aaactggaac
     2041 aacactcaac cctatctcgg tctattcttt tgatttataa gggattttgc cgatttcggc
     2101 ctattggtta aaaaatgagc tgatttaaca aaaattttaa caaaattcag aagaactcgt
     2161 caagaaggcg atagaaggcg atgcgctgcg aatcgggagc ggcgataccg taaagcacga
     2221 ggaagcggtc agcccattcg ccgccaagct cttcagcaat atcacgggta gccaacgcta
     2281 tgtcctgata gcggtccgcc acacccagcc ggccacagtc gatgaatcca gaaaagcggc
     2341 cattttccac catgatattc ggcaagcagg catcgccatg ggtcacgacg agatcctcgc
     2401 cgtcgggcat gctcgccttg agcctggcga acagttcggc tggcgcgagc ccctgatgct
     2461 cttcgtccag atcatcctga tcgacaagac cggcttccat ccgagtacgt gctcgctcga
     2521 tgcgatgttt cgcttggtgg tcgaatgggc aggtagccgg atcaagcgta tgcagccgcc
     2581 gcattgcatc agccatgatg gatactttct cggcaggagc aaggtgagat gacaggagat
     2641 cctgccccgg cacttcgccc aatagcagcc agtcccttcc cgcttcagtg acaacgtcga
     2701 gcacagctgc gcaaggaacg cccgtcgtgg ccagccacga tagccgcgct gcctcgtctt
     2761 gcagttcatt cagggcaccg gacaggtcgg tcttgacaaa aagaaccggg cgcccctgcg
     2821 ctgacagccg gaacacggcg gcatcagagc agccgattgt ctgttgtgcc cagtcatagc
     2881 cgaatagcct ctccacccaa gcggccggag aacctgcgtg caatccatct tgttcaatca
     2941 tgcgaaacga tcctcatcct gtctcttgat cagatcttga tcccctgcgc catcagatcc
     3001 ttggcggcga gaaagccatc cagtttactt tgcagggctt cccaacctta ccagagggcg
     3061 ccccagctgg caattccggt tcgcttgctg tccataaaac cgcccagtct agctatcgcc
     3121 atgtaagccc actgcaagct acctgctttc tctttgcgct tgcgttttcc cttgtccaga
     3181 tagcccagta gctgacattc atccggggtc agcaccgttt ctgcggactg gctttctacg
     3241 tgaaaaggat ctaggtgaag atcctttttg ataatctcat gaccaaaatc ccttaacgtg
     3301 agttttcgtt ccactgagcg tcagaccccg tagaaaagat caaaggatct tcttgagatc
     3361 ctttttttct gcgcgtaatc tgctgcttgc aaacaaaaaa accaccgcta ccagcggtgg
     3421 tttgtttgcc ggatcaagag ctaccaactc tttttccgaa ggtaactggc ttcagcagag
     3481 cgcagatacc aaatactgtt cttctagtgt agccgtagtt aggccaccac ttcaagaact
     3541 ctgtagcacc gcctacatac ctcgctctgc taatcctgtt accagtggct gctgccagtg
     3601 gcgataagtc gtgtcttacc gggttggact caagacgata gttaccggat aaggcgcagc
     3661 ggtcgggctg aacggggggt tcgtgcacac agcccagctt ggagcgaacg acctacaccg
     3721 aactgagata cctacagcgt gagctatgag aaagcgccac gcttcccgaa gggagaaagg
     3781 cggacaggta tccggtaagc ggcagggtcg gaacaggaga gcgcacgagg gagcttccag
     3841 ggggaaacgc ctggtatctt tatagtcctg tcgggtttcg ccacctctga cttgagcgtc
     3901 gatttttgtg atgctcgtca ggggggcgga gcctatggaa aaacgccagc aacgcggcct
     3961 ttttacggtt cctgggcttt tgctggcctt ttgctcacat gtaatacgac tcactatagg
     4021 gcgaattgga gctaggcggc cgtttatcgt gccaacttta ttatacaaag ttgcggacgc
     4081 gatcgccggc ggataacaat ttcacacagg aacatagagg agcgagtgga tctgtctatg
     4141 attggagata gtttgtattt cagtccacca ctgtctagtg cttccaaaga acattacagt
     4201 agccttctac tccgtgcaga catttgcatt tggcgtggct gaggctagtc tagtgagaca
     4261 gccaaagggc tgtgaggggc ctgtaattca gtcactaccc cccactccaa ttcattagtg
     4321 tgctttggac cgactaggca cacacatcat ttggtcacca gcttcttttt tttttttttt
     4381 ttaaagattt tatttattta tttattttta tttattatat gtaagtacac tgtaactgtc
     4441 ttcagacact ccagaagagg gcatcagatc tcattacggg tggttgtgag ccaccatgtg
     4501 gttgctggga tttgaacttc ggaccttcgg aagagcagtc gggtgctctt acccactgag
     4561 ccatctcacc agcccggtca ccagcttctt agtgtgacac gagggacact ggtctctgtc
     4621 agccttctgt gttgatgttg aggacttttc cccagaatct tagtggtgct tcatagcaaa
     4681 tggtttcctg tgttggggat aatgccctaa tctttactct tgggtcggga caacgttcta
     4741 gcactgtttg aacgctatag agcgtcctcc tctagttaga ctgaattggg ctaacccatg
     4801 cttttccacg ttaggttaga ttggcaagtt cttagctaca ggaagcagat aagttctgac
     4861 cttcatcctt tatgttttga tatttgttga agagacagtg tacacactgt ccaaaaacaa
     4921 aataagactg ataacatagt tcagtggtag aattcttacc taaaatgcct tgcagctgga
     4981 tctagccttt acagttacct aagatatcgc tctgcccggg aaatggtcat tgtgtactgg
     5041 ctggttttgg gtgtcaactt gacacaggct ggagttatca cagagaaagg agcttcagtt
     5101 gaagaaatgc ctccatgaga tccagctgta aggcatttcc tcaatgagtg atcaagtggg
     5161 gggggcctct tgtggggtgg taccatctct gggctggtag tcttgggttc tataagagag
     5221 caggctgagc aagccagggg aagcaagcca gtaaagaaca tccctccatg gcctctgcat
     5281 cagctcctgc ttcctgacct gcttaagttc cagtcctgac ttccttggtg atgaaccgca
     5341 gtgtggaagt gtaagccgaa taaacccttt cctccccaac ttgcttcttg gtcatgatgt
     5401 ttgtgcagga atagaaaccc tgactaagac acactgtaac atacttgccg agcgagtagt
     5461 gtctctggag tgatacatga aaagcagtgc tctctggaga aggatggtgg ttgggtcagg
     5521 ttcaaaaccg aggaagcagt actttgcttg cctctgtttt tcccacctca cagcttcact
     5581 gtgtagccct ggccgtcctg gaactcagag atccacttgc ctctgactcc acagtgtcgg
     5641 aattaaatga tgattgagcc agcacaccgg tcttcgtgaa gctgaggctg accttgaacc
     5701 cctgatcctc ctgctcctac cttcaagttc tgagattatg gactccatct atcccatttg
     5761 actttttttt tttttttttt ttttttggtt tttcgagaca gggtttctct gtgtagccct
     5821 gggtgtcctg gaactcactc tgtagaccag gctggcctca aactcagaaa accacctgcc
     5881 tctgcccccc caccccccca cccccccagt gctgggatca aaggcgtgtg ccaccacgcc
     5941 cggcccattt gactcttttg aatgattttg ttgtatgtac ctgtacacag gttcctaagt
     6001 acacatacat aataatacag cttatttttt aagaaggtac tatagattac caaatgaagt
     6061 cacattaggg actgactgcg ggactgactg ctaatagact tggaattact ttggttttta
     6121 tgtttatgtg cctggtgcat ttggaggcca gaagagggca tcagattcct tggaggtgta
     6181 agctggagtt acaaagagct gtaaactgcc cgatgtatgt gctggaattt agacttggat
     6241 cctctgcaaa attcctgtgc tcttaactgc tgagcccctc taacttccct tttgagagag
     6301 ggtcataact caggctgatg ttggattgat tatgtagcca agcatagctt tttctttttt
     6361 tttttaaaga tttgttattt attatatgta agtacactgt agctgtcgtc agacacccca
     6421 gcagaagaca tcagatctca ttacagatgg ttgtgagcca tcatgtggta gttgggaatt
     6481 gaactcagga cctcaggaag agcagtcaga gctcttaacc tctgagccat ctctccagac
     6541 cccaaggata gctttctgaa tgcctggtcc tcctacctct gcttccatat gctaggattg
     6601 caggaatata tgaccctacc tggtagtggt acctagttgt ttggtttttt aaaaaaattg
     6661 tctcccattt tgtttgtttg agacagtgtc tatagtctta actgttctgg aactggctac
     6721 gtagaccaag ttggctttga actcaaagat cttcctgctt ctgtctccca aatctcagtg
     6781 aattaaagat ctacaccacc acatatggct tcccctgtgt ttaaaatact tgggccaggc
     6841 atgatggcac acgcctttaa tcccagcact cagaaggcag aggcaggtgg atctccgagt
     6901 ttgaggccag cctggtctat agagtgagtt ccaggacagc cagagctata cagtaagacc
     6961 ctgactccaa acaaacaaac aaagaaacaa gcaaaaagcc caaacaaaat aataatagca
     7021 tgaaataagt acctttttat agacttcctt gtctcagtct gttctttacc tttcagagga
     7081 aaatatatac cattacttaa tttgggaagg agtgggactg gaggtataaa cacaagagtg
     7141 gtaaccaggg ttgccgataa gctgtgggtg gactgcttac ctaacatgca gagaccttgg
     7201 cttggtaccc catgcaggac ggaaataaag cagtgtctcg gcattaacct tgcttataag
     7261 gactattgca tctttttgag gttagaggtt gaagttctgt gataggcttg cctagccttt
     7321 gtgaggcttt gggctccatc gcgcacacac acacacacac acacacacac agagagagat
     7381 agagagagag cgcagaggac tgtttgaagc atgggattcc cacacagtga ctttagacac
     7441 ctgagagtcc aggtgacagt gtgcttctag tgctggcaag cttgctttgt gtctgtagaa
     7501 ttgaacgagc ctttagggcc tggggagatg aaatggcgcc atagttaaga gtgtttgctg
     7561 ctcttgaggg gacttgaatt tcttagcatg catgtcaagt tcctaggggg gtgtgtgtcc
     7621 aaccttctct tctgggcagc agcgtgcacc tgtgcacata cgcatataaa tcacagtaat
     7681 gactctaaga tagactaatc cgttatcact ctgccattct ggctttccaa ttgtgttctc
     7741 ttactggctt ttttctttgg tatttgaagt ttgcaggagc ctgttttgtt gagtttctca
     7801 atgaaataat tcagagtggt aaattttctt tctagagtct ctagcttttt tgtaattatt
     7861 gctatccttt ggcaatatta tccataaaat ttgatgttaa cctaagataa tagaggtgta
     7921 tgtaaaacag tactaaatta agaggtctta ttgagtaggc atagcggtcc attctgtgac
     7981 ccatcacttc caaggcagaa gcaggaagat tgctgtaagt tcagggctac ctggactaca
     8041 ggtgagctgc tgtctcaaaa agccagaaaa gatggaagga tgtaaaaata aggcgcataa
     8101 cgataccacg atatcaacaa gtttgtacaa aaaagcaggc tggcgccgga accgaagttc
     8161 ctattccgaa gttcctattc tctagaaagt ataggaactt cgaacccttt cccacaccac
     8221 cctccacact tgccccaaac actgccaact atgtaggagg aaggggttgg gactaacaga
     8281 agaacccgtt gtggggaagc tgttgggagg gtcactttat gttcttgccc aaggtcagtt
     8341 gggtggcctg cttctgatga ggtggtccca aggtctgggg tagaaggtga gagggacagg
     8401 ccaccaaggt cagccccccc cccctatccc ataggagcca ggtccctctc ctggacagga
     8461 agactgaagg ggagatgcca gagactcagt gaagcctggg gtaccctatt ggagtccttc
     8521 aaggaaacaa acttggcctc accaggcctc agccttggct cctcctggga actctactgc
     8581 ccttgggatc cccttgtagt tgtgggttac ataggaaggg ggacgggatt ccccttgact
     8641 ggctagccta ctcttttctt cagtcttctc catctcctct cacctgtctc tcgacccttt
     8701 ccctaggata gacttggaaa aagataaggg gagaaaacaa atgcaaacga ggccagaaag
     8761 attttggctg ggcattcctt ccgctagctt ttattgggat cccctagttt gtgataggcc
     8821 ttttagctac atctgccaat ccatctcatt ttcacacaca cacacaccac tttccttctg
     8881 gtcagtgggc acatgtccag cctcaagttt atatcaccac ccccaatgcc caacacttgt
     8941 atggccttgg gcgggtcatc ccccccccca cccccagtat ctgcaacctc aagctagctt
     9001 gggtgcgttg gttgtggata agtagctaga ctccagcaac cagtaacctc tgccctttct
     9061 cctccatgac aaccaggtcc caggtcccga aaaccaaaga agaagaacgc agatcgcaga
     9121 tctccgaggg cagaggaagt cttctaacat gcggtgacgt ggaggagaat cccggccctg
     9181 ggatctggac tctagaggat cccgtcgttt tacaacgtcg tgactgggaa aaccctggcg
     9241 ttacccaact taatcgcctt gcagcacatc cccctttcgc cagctggcgt aatagcgaag
     9301 aggcccgcac cgatcgccct tcccaacagt tgcgcagcct gaatggcgaa tggcgctttg
     9361 cctggtttcc ggcaccagaa gcggtgccgg aaagctggct ggagtgcgat cttcctgagg
     9421 ccgatactgt cgtcgtcccc tcaaactggc agatgcacgg ttacgatgcg cccatctaca
     9481 ccaacgtgac ctatcccatt acggtcaatc cgccgtttgt tcccacggag aatccgacgg
     9541 gttgttactc gctcacattt aatgttgatg aaagctggct acaggaaggc cagacgcgaa
     9601 ttatttttga tggcgttaac tcggcgtttc atctgtggtg caacgggcgc tgggtcggtt
     9661 acggccagga cagtcgtttg ccgtctgaat ttgacctgag cgcattttta cgcgccggag
     9721 aaaaccgcct cgcggtgatg gtgctgcgct ggagtgacgg cagttatctg gaagatcagg
     9781 atatgtggcg gatgagcggc attttccgtg acgtctcgtt gctgcataaa ccgactacac
     9841 aaatcagcga tttccatgtt gccactcgct ttaatgatga tttcagccgc gctgtactgg
     9901 aggctgaagt tcagatgtgc ggcgagttgc gtgactacct acgggtaaca gtttctttat
     9961 ggcagggtga aacgcaggtc gccagcggca ccgcgccttt cggcggtgaa attatcgatg
    10021 agcgtggtgg ttatgccgat cgcgtcacac tacgtctgaa cgtcgaaaac ccgaaactgt
    10081 ggagcgccga aatcccgaat ctctatcgtg cggtggttga actgcacacc gccgacggca
    10141 cgctgattga agcagaagcc tgcgatgtcg gtttccgcga ggtgcggatt gaaaatggtc
    10201 tgctgctgct gaacggcaag ccgttgctga ttcgaggcgt taaccgtcac gagcatcatc
    10261 ctctgcatgg tcaggtcatg gatgagcaga cgatggtgca ggatatcctg ctgatgaagc
    10321 agaacaactt taacgccgtg cgctgttcgc attatccgaa ccatccgctg tggtacacgc
    10381 tgtgcgaccg ctacggcctg tatgtggtgg atgaagccaa tattgaaacc cacggcatgg
    10441 tgccaatgaa tcgtctgacc gatgatccgc gctggctacc ggcgatgagc gaacgcgtaa
    10501 cgcgaatggt gcagcgcgat cgtaatcacc cgagtgtgat catctggtcg ctggggaatg
    10561 aatcaggcca cggcgctaat cacgacgcgc tgtatcgctg gatcaaatct gtcgatcctt
    10621 cccgcccggt gcagtatgaa ggcggcggag ccgacaccac ggccaccgat attatttgcc
    10681 cgatgtacgc gcgcgtggat gaagaccagc ccttcccggc tgtgccgaaa tggtccatca
    10741 aaaaatggct ttcgctacct ggagagacgc gcccgctgat cctttgcgaa tacgcccacg
    10801 cgatgggtaa cagtcttggc ggtttcgcta aatactggca ggcgtttcgt cagtatcccc
    10861 gtttacaggg cggcttcgtc tgggactggg tggatcagtc gctgattaaa tatgatgaaa
    10921 acggcaaccc gtggtcggct tacggcggtg attttggcga tacgccgaac gatcgccagt
    10981 tctgtatgaa cggtctggtc tttgccgacc gcacgccgca tccagcgctg acggaagcaa
    11041 aacaccagca gcagtttttc cagttccgtt tatccgggca aaccatcgaa gtgaccagcg
    11101 aatacctgtt ccgtcatagc gataacgagc tcctgcactg gatggtggcg ctggatggta
    11161 agccgctggc aagcggtgaa gtgcctctgg atgtcgctcc acaaggtaaa cagttgattg
    11221 aactgcctga actaccgcag ccggagagcg ccgggcaact ctggctcaca gtacgcgtag
    11281 tgcaaccgaa cgcgaccgca tggtcagaag ccgggcacat cagcgcctgg cagcagtggc
    11341 gtctggcgga aaacctcagt gtgacgctcc ccgccgcgtc ccacgccatc ccgcatctga
    11401 ccaccagcga aatggatttt tgcatcgagc tgggtaataa gcgttggcaa tttaaccgcc
    11461 agtcaggctt tctttcacag atgtggattg gcgataaaaa acaactgctg acgccgctgc
    11521 gcgatcagtt cacccgtgca ccgctggata acgacattgg cgtaagtgaa gcgacccgca
    11581 ttgaccctaa cgcctgggtc gaacgctgga aggcggcggg ccattaccag gccgaagcag
    11641 cgttgttgca gtgcacggca gatacacttg ctgatgcggt gctgattacg accgctcacg
    11701 cgtggcagca tcaggggaaa accttattta tcagccggaa aacctaccgg attgatggta
    11761 gtggtcaaat ggcgattacc gttgatgttg aagtggcgag cgatacaccg catccggcgc
    11821 ggattggcct gaactgccag ctggcgcagg tagcagagcg ggtaaactgg ctcggattag
    11881 ggccgcaaga aaactatccc gaccgcctta ctgccgcctg ttttgaccgc tgggatctgc
    11941 cattgtcaga catgtatacc ccgtacgtct tcccgagcga aaacggtctg cgctgcggga
    12001 cgcgcgaatt gaattatggc ccacaccagt ggcgcggcga cttccagttc aacatcagcc
    12061 gctacagtca acagcaactg atggaaacca gccatcgcca tctgctgcac gcggaagaag
    12121 gcacatggct gaatatcgac ggtttccata tggggattgg tggcgacgac tcctggagcc
    12181 cgtcagtatc ggcggaattc cagctgagcg ccggtcgcta ccattaccag ttggtctggt
    12241 gtcaggggat cccccgggag ggcagaggaa gtcttctaac atgcggtgac gtggaggaga
    12301 atcccggccc tattgaacaa gatggattgc acgcaggttc tccggccgct tgggtggaga
    12361 ggctattcgg ctatgactgg gcacaacaga caatcggctg ctctgatgcc gccgtgttcc
    12421 ggctgtcagc gcaggggcgc ccggttcttt ttgtcaagac cgacctgtcc ggtgccctga
    12481 atgaactgca ggacgaggca gcgcggctat cgtggctggc cacgacgggc gttccttgcg
    12541 cagctgtgct cgacgttgtc actgaagcgg gaagggactg gctgctattg ggcgaagtgc
    12601 cggggcagga tctcctgtca tctcaccttg ctcctgccga gaaagtatcc atcatggctg
    12661 atgcaatgcg gcggctgcat acgcttgatc cggctacctg cccattcgac caccaagcga
    12721 aacatcgcat cgagcgagca cgtactcgga tggaagccgg tcttgtcgat caggatgatc
    12781 tggacgaaga gcatcagggg ctcgcgccag ccgaactgtt cgccaggctc aaggcgcgca
    12841 tgcccgacgg cgaggatctc gtcgtgaccc atggcgatgc ctgcttgccg aatatcatgg
    12901 tggaaaatgg ccgcttttct ggattcatcg actgtggccg gctgggtgtg gcggaccgct
    12961 atcaggacat agcgttggct acccgtgata ttgctgaaga gcttggcggc gaatgggctg
    13021 accgcttcct cgtgctttac ggtatcgccg ctcccgattc gcagcgcatc gccttctatc
    13081 gccttcttga cgagttcttc tgagcgggac tctggggttc gaaatgaccg accaagcgac
    13141 gcccaacctg ccatcacgag atttcgattc caccgccgcc ttctatgaaa ggttgggctt
    13201 cggaatcgtt ttccgggacg ccggctggat gatcctccag cgcggggatc tcatgctgga
    13261 gttcttcgcc caccccccgg atctaagctc tagataagta atgatcataa tcagccatat
    13321 cacatctgta gaggttttac ttgctttaaa aaacctccca cacctccccc tgaacctgaa
    13381 acataaaatg aatgcaattg ttgttgttaa cttgtttatt gcagcttata atggttacaa
    13441 ataaagcaat agcatcacaa atttcacaaa taaagcattt ttttcactgc attctagttg
    13501 tggtttgtcc aaactcatca atgtatctta tcatgtctgg atccgggggt accgcgtcga
    13561 gaagttccta ttccgaagtt cctattctct agaaagtata ggaacttcgt cgagataact
    13621 tcgtatagca tacattatac gaagttatgt cgagatatct agacccagct ttcttgtaca
    13681 aagtggttga tatctctata gtcgcagtag gcggtattga tttataggta tcattagctt
    13741 ctgtagtaag aaaacacaca ttgtacaaaa ccacaataca gtaagatagt gttttagatg
    13801 ttttggccat atttgcatgg tgttcaaatg ctgtgcctct cattaagcca cttaaattta
    13861 aggaatattt ttttttcttt ttggtttttc gagacagggt ttctctggaa ctcactttgt
    13921 agaccaggct ggccttgaac tcagaaatcc gcctgcctct gcctcctcag tgctgggatt
    13981 aaaggtgtgc accaccacgc ccggctgtat tcatgttttt ttgcaagctg gcgtgataga
    14041 aggtttttgt ggtaggctta ggtacaccaa ggtgctcttt ctaattttca aaataaccca
    14101 tgtaggactt gtttccttta tgttctagtg agctgttttc cccgtcgcag aagtaccagc
    14161 tcttggtgta tcatgcagac tctctgtttc acgataagga gtaccgcaat gctgtgagta
    14221 agtacgccat ggctttacag cagaagaaag ccttaagtaa gacttccaaa gtgcggcctt
    14281 ccactgggaa ttctgcatct actccacaga gtcaggtgag taagagcaga ctcagtcact
    14341 cagtcagtca ctcagtcagt catttattgt gtttttgggg ggcagagttt ctctatgtag
    14401 ctttggctgt cttggaagta gaccaggcta gcctcaaatt cagagagcca cgtgaaaggg
    14461 tggccaccac cgtctgacgt gcctgtgact gtctatgtgt atgagatggc gcaacgcaat
    14521 taatgataac ttcgtatagc atacattata cgaagttatg gtctgagctc gccatcagtt
    14581 cattatttac ttgttaaagg aaatgtacgt tatttgtttt atatatttaa gtacactgtc
    14641 actatcttcg gacacaccag aagagggcat caaatcccat tccagatggt tgtgagccac
    14701 catgtggttg ctgggaattg aactcagaac ctctggaaga gcagccagtg ctctcaactg
    14761 ctgagccatc tccagcgcgt atacgtatat gtatatgtat gtatgcacat actaagagac
    14821 aagattgaag tacttgtttc agcactgagc tggttggtta tagaatgaaa cagttctata
    14881 ttctttgtta ttatcacatg atattccatg gttcccgagt gctgcttttc tttcatcttt
    14941 gtattaatga atactggggt tctcctgtcc ctcacagctg atgctgctgg ggtgctttgt
    15001 gtcctggtta ggtgagcttg gtctctccaa ctcatagaga tccccctgcc ttttcctcct
    15061 gagtgctaca attaaacatg tgtgccacca ctgccgggtt ttattctcat ttcttttttt
    15121 ttctttcttt tttttttttg tttttttgag acaggttgtc tctgtgtagc cctggctgtc
    15181 ctggaactca ctctgtagac caggctggcc ttgaactcag agatctacct gcctctgcct
    15241 cccaagtgct gggattaaag tcatgcacca ccacgcctgg atagccctgg ctgtcctgga
    15301 gctcactttg tagaccaggc tggcctcgaa ctcagaaatc cgcctgcctc agcctcccga
    15361 gtgctgggat taaaggcgtg caccaccacg cctggcttta ttctcatttc ttgattgtat
    15421 atctaggagc agaattgcta taagattata agacttattc tttttatttt gaaaaactgt
    15481 catgttgttg atatcatatt tcaaaaggtg ttttgttaac tcgtagtgtc ttccatctga
    15541 aattgaagtg aaatacaaaa tggctgagtg ttacacaatg ctgaagctag acaaggatgc
    15601 cattgctgta ctcgatggga tcccttcaag acaaagaact cccaaagtaa gctcgctgtt
    15661 cctcatccca gtttctgttg gtcctgcccc atcatctctg tcctccacat ttcaggaagt
    15721 ctgaactctt tacttttccc agtagagtta gggttcagac agatggcagt ttacttcatt
    15781 aagggaccct aagataagaa ttcagccagg tgtagcgaca ctcacctgtg atcccagcac
    15841 ttgggaagca gaagcaggaa aaccaggagg tcagggccat ctcaaaacag acaaatgaca
    15901 gaagtgttct gttaggtttt gtggtactag agacccaccc tagggtctca ggcgtgctca
    15961 gcaagtactc tggcattaag cagcaacctc gactcttgtc cttttattta aaaatttcac
    16021 ctggagacat gggctcacca acttactcag gctgtcctta aattgtgtgt tttcttaggg
    16081 tttattgctg tgaagagaca ccgtgggaaa acattcagtt ggggttggct tacagtttca
    16141 aaattttgct ccattttatc atagtaggaa acatggcagt gtctggggaa acatggtgcc
    16201 acagaaggag ctgagagttc tgcacaggca gcaggaggag actgtgtgcc acactgaagc
    16261 ctgagcatag acctcaaagc ccaaccccac tgtgacacac ttcctccaac aaaaccacac
    16321 ccaccccagc aaggtcacac cttttttaaa atttgtttgg tttggtttta cgagacaggg
    16381 tttctctgtg tagccctggc tgtcctggaa ctcactctgt acaccaggct ggcattgaac
    16441 tcagaaaccc gcctgcctct gcctcccaag tgctgggatt aaaggtgtaa gccaccacca
    16501 ccttctaata gtgccactcc ctacgggtca agcattcaaa cacaagagac tatggggggg
    16561 gggcattcct attcagaaca ccaccctgaa taacccagaa tgccttgggc tttgactctt
    16621 cctaccccag cctatctagt aactgggatt gcaccaccag gaccagctgt ttcttactta
    16681 gccttagagt ccagaggcag tggattcctt ggagttaaaa aggtcattca agtcacctga
    16741 ttggatgttg tgaactgaac ctaagtcctc tggaagagca gctagtgctc ttaaccacta
    16801 agctatctct ttagcccctt aaagatttat ttatttattt atttattttt ggattcaggc
    16861 ttagtgtatt cttttttttt taacctactt ttttttttaa ttaggtattt tcctcgagag
    16921 atttatgttt taaattaaaa aaaatttacc tgtttgggta ttttgcctgc ctatatgcat
    16981 gtatgcatat atatgcacca tgtttgtgcc tggtgcccac aaaaataaca agagggcatt
    17041 ggatacttag aaactgggcc ctttgtaaga gcagcaagag ctctcagcca ctgagccatc
    17101 tctaacttcc caggtgtggg gtttctgagg ctaggttctc aatacatagc ccgagttagc
    17161 cttgaacttg ttgtgacatc ctgagcctgc ctcctcattg ttgggattat agacatgttc
    17221 caccatacct gggatacaat tgcgtttatt taaagaaagg tttcttgcca ggtggtggtt
    17281 cacgccttta atcccagcac ccaggagacg gaagcaggct tcttgatctg ccaacaataa
    17341 aaagttattt aaattttact gaaatgcgga tgtcttatct cactggattt aaatagtgta
    17401 gtttctattt gagtcattgt tacatttgga ggtcattttg agtttgattt ttgtctcagt
    17461 ttggtgagtc gacagctctg gtgagtcaga gttgaagtat tagatgggcc aaattccagc
    17521 tactggtttg tcggaagcca ggtattttaa tttcaactga ttcttaaatg gctatgcccc
    17581 gcagtgtaag ttgggcgttg tggctcacac acactgtcgt atggctcatt cccagcactt
    17641 aggaagctga gtctgaggat tgctgtaagt ttgaggctac ccttgatcta catagtaagt
    17701 tccaggccag gccgagctaa gaaccagcca gataatgtaa tgctacatgc ctgtatcctg
    17761 cacttgggat gtagaggtga ttcacgaagg tcagcaattc aaggtcgtca tcctcaggta
    17821 tgcagtgcgt ttgaggccag cttgagctgc acgagagctt gtctcataaa accaaaaaca
    17881 aaagaggagc ttgagagatg gctcaggagt taaaagtttt ttcttcttct ggggccagag
    17941 tttgaaaccc aacacccaca tcagcagctc gcacccacct gtaactccag ctccagggac
    18001 tcctccgcct ctgctagcct ccacatgcgc gcgcagacac acacatttat gcacataaac
    18061 taaactaaaa gattttcttc actttgttat gcaatagtat tgacctctgc ttgggctgga
    18121 gagatggctc agcagttagg aacatacaca agtctttcag aagatctgag ttcagtttcc
    18181 agcatttagg tcaggtagta agcggtaaat cttggctaga ggtagtggtg cacaccttta
    18241 atcctgacac ttaaaggcag ggcaggtgga tctcgaggcc agcctggtgt acagagcaag
    18301 ttccacaaca gctgaggcta cacagagaag accctgtctg gaaaaaaaaa aaaacctttg
    18361 gtgacacatg cctttaatcc cagctcttag gaggcagaag cagttggatc tttatgagtt
    18421 ccaggctagc ctggtctaca cactaacacc cccaccccgt ctcaaaaaca aatcaaagaa
    18481 atccttaaaa tatatctgct tgaatcaagg tatctaaaat tatggaacat ttctcaatgt
    18541 cccagaggca gcatctttgg gtcagatatt aggaggtgtt ttgcgaggat cacatggcta
    18601 agaaaaacaa ggataatagt actttgtttt aaggagccgg tctttatttg cacagggctg
    18661 tgggttggtt tttctgctag aaagtagaat agtagtcggg catcaaatga gcgcgcgctc
    18721 acggcgcagt gtttgctgtg cggatactct tgctttaccg ttctctgttt cgtgtgtgta
    18781 gataaacatg atgctggcaa acctgtacaa
//
