# Supplementary material for: CRISPR-Cas9 enables conditional mutagenesis of challenging loci
Source: Sci Rep. 2016 Sep 1;6:32326. doi: 10.1038/srep32326 (PMC5007477; doi:10.1038/srep32326)
Supplement: Supplementary File 3 [file srep32326-s3.zip › gb/HEP01002_B01_vector.gb]

LOCUS       39413#L1L2_gt0#L3L4_pZero_DTA_kan        19875 bp    dna     circular UNK 
ACCESSION   unknown
SOURCE      Mus musculus
  ORGANISM  Mus musculus
            Eukaryota; Metazoa; Chordata; Craniata; Vertebrata; Euteleostomi;
            Mammalia; Eutheria; Euarchontoglires; Glires; Rodentia;
            Sciurognathi; Muroidea; Muridae; Murinae; Mus.
COMMENT     cassette: L1L2_gt0
COMMENT     design_id: 39413
COMMENT     backbone: L3L4_pZero_DTA_kan
COMMENT     transcript_id: ENSMUST00000081631
FEATURES             Location/Qualifiers
     misc_feature    29..49
                     /note="B4 Gateway"
                     /label="B4 Gateway"
     promoter        85..598
                     /note="mouse phosphoglycerate kinase 1 promoter"
     CDS             612..1268
                     /note="DTA"
                     /label="DTA"
     misc_feature    1393..1651
                     /note="BGH pA"
                     /label="BGH pA"
     CDS             complement(2147..2941)
                     /note="KanR"
                     /label="KanR"
     misc_feature    4053..4073
                     /note="B3 Gateway"
                     /label="B3 Gateway"
     misc_feature    4079..4086
                     /note="AsiSI"
                     /label="AsiSI"
     misc_feature    1..4111
                     /note="Synthetic Backbone"
                     /label="Synthetic Backbone"
     misc_feature    4112..8372
                     /note="5 arm"
                     /label="5 arm"
     misc_feature    8400..8424
                     /note="B1 Gateway"
                     /label="B1 Gateway"
     misc_feature    8437..8484
                     /note="Frt"
                     /label="Frt"
     intron          8485..9359
                     /note="mouse En2 intron"
                     /label="mouse En2 intron"
     misc_feature    9357..9359
                     /note="Splice Acceptor"
                     /label="Splice Acceptor"
     exon            9360..9399
                     /note="mouse En2 exon"
                     /label="mouse En2 exon"
     misc_feature    9394..9401
                     /note="Frame 0 insert"
     misc_feature    9402..9455
                     /note="'self-cleaving' 2A peptide"
                     /label="'self-cleaving' 2A peptide"
     gene            9456..12533
                     /gene="lacZ"
                     /note="lacZ"
                     /label="lacZ"
     misc_feature    12534..12587
                     /note="'self-cleaving' 2A peptide"
                     /label="'self-cleaving' 2A peptide"
     gene            12588..13379
                     /gene="NeoR"
                     /note="NeoR"
                     /label="NeoR"
     misc_feature    13578..13820
                     /note="SV40 polyadenylation site"
                     /label="SV40 polyadenylation site"
     misc_feature    13837..13884
                     /note="Frt"
                     /label="Frt"
     misc_feature    13891..13924
                     /note="loxP"
                     /label="loxP"
     misc_feature    9374..9475
                     /note="FCHK std_gt0"
                     /label="FCHK std_gt0"
     misc_feature    9374..9391
                     /note="FCHK QC prefix region"
                     /label="FCHK QC prefix region"
     misc_feature    9392..9457
                     /note="FCHK QC critical region"
                     /label="FCHK QC critical region"
     misc_feature    9458..9475
                     /note="FCHK QC suffix region"
                     /label="FCHK QC suffix region"
     misc_feature    13940..13960
                     /note="B2 Gateway"
                     /label="B2 Gateway"
     misc_feature    8373..13990
                     /note="Synthetic Cassette"
                     /label="Synthetic Cassette"
     exon            14385..14521
                     /db_xref="ENSEMBL:ENSMUSE00001247161"
                     /type="targeted"
                     /rank="3"
                     /note="target exon 1 ENSMUSE00001247161"
     misc_feature    13991..14727
                     /note="Critical Region"
                     /label="Critical Region"
     misc_feature    14751..14784
                     /note="Downstream LoxP"
                     /label="Downstream LoxP"
     misc_feature    14728..14807
                     /note="synthetic loxP region"
                     /label="synthetic loxP region"
     misc_feature    14808..19875
                     /note="3 arm"
                     /label="3 arm"
ORIGIN      
        1 ccactggccg tcgttttaca ttaattaaca acttttctat acaaagttga cagataaacg
       61 gatcccctag tttgtgatag gatcgaattc taccgggtag gggaggcgct tttcccaagg
      121 cagtctggag catgcgcttt agcagccccg ctgggcactt ggcgctacac aagtggcctc
      181 tggcctcgca cacattccac atccaccggt aggcgccaac cggctccgtt ctttggtggc
      241 cccttcgcgc caccttctac tcctccccta gtcaggaagt tcccccccgc cccgcagctc
      301 gcgtcgtgca ggacgtgaca aatggaagta gcacgtctca ctagtctcgt gcagatggac
      361 agcaccgctg agcaatggaa gcgggtaggc ctttggggca gcggccaata gcagctttgc
      421 tccttcgctt tctgggctca gaggctggga aggggtgggt ccgggggcgg gctcaggggc
      481 gggctcaggg gcggggcggg cgcccgaagg tcctccggag gcccggcatt ctgcacgctt
      541 caaaagcgca cgtctgccgc gctgttctcc tcttcctcat ctccgggcct ttcgacctgc
      601 aggtcctcgc catggatcct gatgatgttg ttgattcttc taaatctttt gtgatggaaa
      661 acttttcttc gtaccacggg actaaacctg gttatgtaga ttccattcaa aaaggtatac
      721 aaaagccaaa atctggtaca caaggaaatt atgacgatga ttggaaaggg ttttatagta
      781 ccgacaataa atacgacgct gcgggatact ctgtagataa tgaaaacccg ctctctggaa
      841 aagctggagg cgtggtcaaa gtgacgtatc caggactgac gaaggttctc gcactaaaag
      901 tggataatgc cgaaactatt aagaaagagt taggtttaag tctcactgaa ccgttgatgg
      961 agcaagtcgg aacggaagag tttatcaaaa ggttcggtga tggtgcttcg cgtgtagtgc
     1021 tcagccttcc cttcgctgag gggagttcta gcgttgaata tattaataac tgggaacagg
     1081 cgaaagcgtt aagcgtagaa cttgagatta attttgaaac ccgtggaaaa cgtggccaag
     1141 atgcgatgta tgagtatatg gctcaagcct gtgcaggaaa tcgtgtcagg cgatctcttt
     1201 gtgaaggaac cttacttctg tggtgtgaca taattggaca aactacctac agagatttaa
     1261 agctctaagg taaatataaa atttttaagt gtataatgtg ttaaactact gattctaatt
     1321 gtttgtgtat tttagattcc aacctatgga actgatgaat gggagcagtg gtggaatgca
     1381 gatcctagag ctcgctgatc agcctcgact gtgccttcta gttgccagcc atctgttgtt
     1441 tgcccctccc ccgtgccttc cttgaccctg gaaggtgcca ctcccactgt cctttcctaa
     1501 taaaatgagg aaattgcatc gcattgtctg agtaggtgtc attctattct ggggggtggg
     1561 gtggggcagg acagcaaggg ggaggattgg gaagacaata gcaggcatgc tggggatgcg
     1621 gtgggctcta tggcttctga ggcggaaaga accagctggg gctcgacgcg ccgtacccag
     1681 cttttgttcc ctttagtgag ggcctgaatg gcgaatggnn nnnnnnnnnn nnnnnnnnnn
     1741 nnnnnnnnnn nnnnnnnnnn nnnnnnnnnn nnnnnnnnnn nnnnnnnnnn nnnnnnnnnn
     1801 nnnnnnnnnn nnnnnnnnnn nnnnnnnnnn nnnnnnnnnn nncnnnnnnn nnnnnnnnnn
     1861 nnnnnnnnnn nnnnnnnnnn nnnnnnnnnn nnnnnnnnnn nnnnnnnnnn nnnnnnnnnn
     1921 nnnnnnnnnn nnnnannnnn nnnnnnnnnn nnnnnnnnnn nnnnnnnnnn nnnnnnnnnn
     1981 nnnncctttg acgttggagt ccacgttctt taatagtgga ctcttgttcc aaactggaac
     2041 aacactcaac cctatctcgg tctattcttt tgatttataa gggattttgc cgatttcggc
     2101 ctattggtta aaaaatgagc tgatttaaca aaaattttaa caaaattcag aagaactcgt
     2161 caagaaggcg atagaaggcg atgcgctgcg aatcgggagc ggcgataccg taaagcacga
     2221 ggaagcggtc agcccattcg ccgccaagct cttcagcaat atcacgggta gccaacgcta
     2281 tgtcctgata gcggtccgcc acacccagcc ggccacagtc gatgaatcca gaaaagcggc
     2341 cattttccac catgatattc ggcaagcagg catcgccatg ggtcacgacg agatcctcgc
     2401 cgtcgggcat gctcgccttg agcctggcga acagttcggc tggcgcgagc ccctgatgct
     2461 cttcgtccag atcatcctga tcgacaagac cggcttccat ccgagtacgt gctcgctcga
     2521 tgcgatgttt cgcttggtgg tcgaatgggc aggtagccgg atcaagcgta tgcagccgcc
     2581 gcattgcatc agccatgatg gatactttct cggcaggagc aaggtgagat gacaggagat
     2641 cctgccccgg cacttcgccc aatagcagcc agtcccttcc cgcttcagtg acaacgtcga
     2701 gcacagctgc gcaaggaacg cccgtcgtgg ccagccacga tagccgcgct gcctcgtctt
     2761 gcagttcatt cagggcaccg gacaggtcgg tcttgacaaa aagaaccggg cgcccctgcg
     2821 ctgacagccg gaacacggcg gcatcagagc agccgattgt ctgttgtgcc cagtcatagc
     2881 cgaatagcct ctccacccaa gcggccggag aacctgcgtg caatccatct tgttcaatca
     2941 tgcgaaacga tcctcatcct gtctcttgat cagatcttga tcccctgcgc catcagatcc
     3001 ttggcggcga gaaagccatc cagtttactt tgcagggctt cccaacctta ccagagggcg
     3061 ccccagctgg caattccggt tcgcttgctg tccataaaac cgcccagtct agctatcgcc
     3121 atgtaagccc actgcaagct acctgctttc tctttgcgct tgcgttttcc cttgtccaga
     3181 tagcccagta gctgacattc atccggggtc agcaccgttt ctgcggactg gctttctacg
     3241 tgaaaaggat ctaggtgaag atcctttttg ataatctcat gaccaaaatc ccttaacgtg
     3301 agttttcgtt ccactgagcg tcagaccccg tagaaaagat caaaggatct tcttgagatc
     3361 ctttttttct gcgcgtaatc tgctgcttgc aaacaaaaaa accaccgcta ccagcggtgg
     3421 tttgtttgcc ggatcaagag ctaccaactc tttttccgaa ggtaactggc ttcagcagag
     3481 cgcagatacc aaatactgtt cttctagtgt agccgtagtt aggccaccac ttcaagaact
     3541 ctgtagcacc gcctacatac ctcgctctgc taatcctgtt accagtggct gctgccagtg
     3601 gcgataagtc gtgtcttacc gggttggact caagacgata gttaccggat aaggcgcagc
     3661 ggtcgggctg aacggggggt tcgtgcacac agcccagctt ggagcgaacg acctacaccg
     3721 aactgagata cctacagcgt gagctatgag aaagcgccac gcttcccgaa gggagaaagg
     3781 cggacaggta tccggtaagc ggcagggtcg gaacaggaga gcgcacgagg gagcttccag
     3841 ggggaaacgc ctggtatctt tatagtcctg tcgggtttcg ccacctctga cttgagcgtc
     3901 gatttttgtg atgctcgtca ggggggcgga gcctatggaa aaacgccagc aacgcggcct
     3961 ttttacggtt cctgggcttt tgctggcctt ttgctcacat gtaatacgac tcactatagg
     4021 gcgaattgga gctaggcggc cgtttatcgt gccaacttta ttatacaaag ttgcggacgc
     4081 gatcgccggc ggataacaat ttcacacagg agatcaagta gattgtgggg ttctggggga
     4141 caggatgaag ccagagagtc aggagaatga atgtaaatga gcagcctcag ggtgtgggag
     4201 gccggggtgg ggaaccctat agaaagtacc agagacttgg gaggtgagag accctcagga
     4261 ctcagagcgg ttgaccttag ctaaaatgcc aagcattggg tagagagaac tgaaagagtc
     4321 cacctccaac agataggcaa ggcctcaagt ggtggggatg gggttactaa cccacagtca
     4381 atatttctga cccataattg ttcctgtcta aaagaactgg cagtgacaaa aatggagaat
     4441 agactgaggg aaagatggtc caatgaccag cccaactctg gatccatctc atggctgaca
     4501 ccaaggcctg ttgctatgat gtgcttacaa agggaagctt aatcttggca tggccgtcct
     4561 ctgagaggcc ctaccagcag ctgactgagg cagttgcaaa tacttccaca caaacattga
     4621 actgaagctg ggtcccctgt tgttgaatta ggggaaggac tgaagaagct gaagaggaga
     4681 aggaccctat aggaagacca gcaatcttaa ttaatccaga ccctagggag ctccagagac
     4741 tgagccacca accaggagca tacaggggct ggtctgaggc cccttgtgca tatacagcag
     4801 aggtctgcct ggtctggctg cagtgggaga tgtgcttaat cttggagaga cttgaggacc
     4861 cagggaaggg agatgcctgg tgaagaggca aggggaggaa gaatgggata aggaactggg
     4921 gaagaggaga caggtgacag gggacgggga aggggggatg actggaatgt aaataagtaa
     4981 ataaaataat taaaaatttt taaaaagtag actataatta tatcatttcc ctcttctctt
     5041 ttctccctcc aaaacacccc atatactact ccttgttgtc tttcaaattc aaagctttct
     5101 ttaattcatt aattgccatt acatacatat ttatataaat aaatagaacc tgctcagtct
     5161 gtataatatt tcctgtgtct tttatccttc ttacttttaa atgctggaaa aatttaaagg
     5221 ttcttgaatt ttgtagcatt ggtagttttt tagaaacata catacctaat ttaaacatgt
     5281 acattaaatt tcacgacaag aatggtcttt gtctcaggtg tttagacgta aaaagccttt
     5341 tacgtttttt tttttttttt ttggtctttt gtttgctaat tttttctttt tcagattata
     5401 cacacataca tacacacgta catatgtata tttgttctat ggctgtttct aggagcatcc
     5461 tttattccca cattcatgac tatttaaagt agttaaataa aatcattata aactgagatc
     5521 caccaatttt tttattaatt aattttttta attaggtatt ttcttcattt acatatccaa
     5581 tgctatccca aaagtccccc agacccaccc cccactcccc tacccaccca ctcccacttc
     5641 ttggccctgg cgttcccctg tactgaggca tataaagtgt gcaagaccaa ggggccactc
     5701 ttcctaatga tggccaacta ggccatattc tgatacatat gcagctagag acacgagctt
     5761 ggggggtact ggttagttca tattgttgtt ccacctatag ggttgcagac ctctttagat
     5821 ccttgggtac tttctctagc tcctccattg ggggacctgt gttctatcca atagctgact
     5881 gtgagcatcg acttctgtgt ttgccaggcc ccagcatagc cttacaagag acagctatat
     5941 cagggtcctt tcagtaaaat cttgctggtg tatgcaatgg tgtcagcgtt tggaggctga
     6001 ttatgggatg gatccccagg tatggcagtc tctagatggt ccatcctttt gtctcagctc
     6061 caaactttgt ctctgtaact ccttccatgg gtgttttgtt ctgaattcta agaaggggca
     6121 aaatgtccac actttggtct tcattcttct tgagtttcag gtgttttgca aattgtatct
     6181 tatatcttgg gtattctaag tttctgggct gatatccact tatcagtgag tatatatcat
     6241 ttgagttctt ttgtgattgg gtaacctcat tcaggatgat gccctctagg ttcatccatt
     6301 tgcctaggaa tttcataaat tcattctttt taatagctga gtagtactcc attgtgtaaa
     6361 tgtacatttt ctttatccat tcctctgttg agggacatct gggttctttc cagcttctgg
     6421 ctattataaa taaggctgct atgaacatag tggagcatgt gtccttctta ccggttggaa
     6481 catcttctgg atatatgccc aggagagcta ttgctggatc ctcccgtagt actatgtcca
     6541 attttctgag gaaccgccag actgatttcc agagtggttg tacaagcctg caatcccacc
     6601 aacaatggag gagtgttcct ctttctccac atcctcgcca gcatctgctg tcaactgaat
     6661 ttttgatctt agccattctg actggtgtga ggtggaataa aagggttgtt ttgatttgca
     6721 tttccctgat tattaaggat gctgaacatt ttttcaggtg cttctcaccc attcagtctt
     6781 cctcaggtta taattctttg tttagctctg agccccattt tttaatgggg ttatttgatt
     6841 ttctggagtc caccttattg agttctaata tttgataata attccctacc tgatttaaga
     6901 caggtaaaga tcctttccca atatgttggt agcctttttg tcatattgat ggtgtctttt
     6961 gccttacaga gctttgcagt tttataaggt tccatttgtc gagtctcaat cttacagcac
     7021 aagccattgc tgttctattc aggaattttt cccctgtgcc catatctttg aggcttttcc
     7081 ccacattctc cttcataagt ttcactgtct ctggttttat gtggagtttc ttgatccact
     7141 tagatttgac cttagtacag ggagatagaa atggatcaat ttccattctt ctacatgata
     7201 accaccagtt gtgctggtgt ttgtgctgtc ttttttccac tggatggttt tagctcccct
     7261 gtggaagatc aattgaccaa aggtgtgtgg gttcatttct gggtcttcaa ttctattcca
     7321 ttcgtctact tgtctttcac tataccagta ctgtgcaggt tttatcacat ttgctctgta
     7381 gtacagcttt aggtcaggca tggtgattcc accagaggtt cttttatcct tgagaagagt
     7441 ttttgctatc ctaggtattt tgttattcca gaggaatttg cagattgctc tttctaattc
     7501 gttgaagaat tgagttggaa ttttgatggg gattgcattg aatctgtaga ttgcttttgg
     7561 caagatagcc attttactat attgatcctg ccaatcaatg agcatgggag atctttccat
     7621 attctgagat cttctttaat ttctttcttc tgagacttga agttcttatc atacagatct
     7681 ttcacttcct tagttagagt cacgccaagg tgttttatat tatttgtgac tattgtgaag
     7741 ggtgttgatt ccctaatttc tttctcagcc gttttatcct ttgagtagag aaaggccatt
     7801 gacttgtttg agttaatttt atatccagat agttcactga agctgtttat cagaattagg
     7861 agttctctgg tggaattttt agggagactt atatatagtg tcatatcatc tgcaaaaagt
     7921 ggtattttga cttcttcctt tccaatttgt atacccttga tctccttttg ttgtcacatt
     7981 actctggcta ggacttcaag tacaatgttg aataggtagg gagaaagtgg gcagccttgt
     8041 ctagtccctg attttagtgg gattccttcc agcttctcac catttacttt gatgttggct
     8101 actggttttc tgtagattgc ttttatcatg tttaggtatg ggctttgaat tcctgatctt
     8161 tccaagactt ttatcataaa tgggtgttgg atgtagtcaa aggctttctc ctcctctaag
     8221 gagatgatca tgtggttctt gtctttgagt ttgtttatat agtggattac gttgatggat
     8281 ttccgtatat taaaccatct ctgcatccct ggaatgaaac ctacttggtc aggatggatg
     8341 attgttttga tggatgattg ttttgatggt aaaaggcgca taacgatacc acgatatcaa
     8401 caagtttgta caaaaaagca ggctggcgcc ggaaccgaag ttcctattcc gaagttccta
     8461 ttctctagaa agtataggaa cttcgaaccc tttcccacac caccctccac acttgcccca
     8521 aacactgcca actatgtagg aggaaggggt tgggactaac agaagaaccc gttgtgggga
     8581 agctgttggg agggtcactt tatgttcttg cccaaggtca gttgggtggc ctgcttctga
     8641 tgaggtggtc ccaaggtctg gggtagaagg tgagagggac aggccaccaa ggtcagcccc
     8701 ccccccctat cccataggag ccaggtccct ctcctggaca ggaagactga aggggagatg
     8761 ccagagactc agtgaagcct ggggtaccct attggagtcc ttcaaggaaa caaacttggc
     8821 ctcaccaggc ctcagccttg gctcctcctg ggaactctac tgcccttggg atccccttgt
     8881 agttgtgggt tacataggaa gggggacggg attccccttg actggctagc ctactctttt
     8941 cttcagtctt ctccatctcc tctcacctgt ctctcgaccc tttccctagg atagacttgg
     9001 aaaaagataa ggggagaaaa caaatgcaaa cgaggccaga aagattttgg ctgggcattc
     9061 cttccgctag cttttattgg gatcccctag tttgtgatag gccttttagc tacatctgcc
     9121 aatccatctc attttcacac acacacacac cactttcctt ctggtcagtg ggcacatgtc
     9181 cagcctcaag tttatatcac cacccccaat gcccaacact tgtatggcct tgggcgggtc
     9241 atcccccccc ccacccccag tatctgcaac ctcaagctag cttgggtgcg ttggttgtgg
     9301 ataagtagct agactccagc aaccagtaac ctctgccctt tctcctccat gacaaccagg
     9361 tcccaggtcc cgaaaaccaa agaagaagaa cgcagatctc cgagggcaga ggaagtcttc
     9421 taacatgcgg tgacgtggag gagaatcccg gccctgggat ctggactcta gaggatcccg
     9481 tcgttttaca acgtcgtgac tgggaaaacc ctggcgttac ccaacttaat cgccttgcag
     9541 cacatccccc tttcgccagc tggcgtaata gcgaagaggc ccgcaccgat cgcccttccc
     9601 aacagttgcg cagcctgaat ggcgaatggc gctttgcctg gtttccggca ccagaagcgg
     9661 tgccggaaag ctggctggag tgcgatcttc ctgaggccga tactgtcgtc gtcccctcaa
     9721 actggcagat gcacggttac gatgcgccca tctacaccaa cgtgacctat cccattacgg
     9781 tcaatccgcc gtttgttccc acggagaatc cgacgggttg ttactcgctc acatttaatg
     9841 ttgatgaaag ctggctacag gaaggccaga cgcgaattat ttttgatggc gttaactcgg
     9901 cgtttcatct gtggtgcaac gggcgctggg tcggttacgg ccaggacagt cgtttgccgt
     9961 ctgaatttga cctgagcgca tttttacgcg ccggagaaaa ccgcctcgcg gtgatggtgc
    10021 tgcgctggag tgacggcagt tatctggaag atcaggatat gtggcggatg agcggcattt
    10081 tccgtgacgt ctcgttgctg cataaaccga ctacacaaat cagcgatttc catgttgcca
    10141 ctcgctttaa tgatgatttc agccgcgctg tactggaggc tgaagttcag atgtgcggcg
    10201 agttgcgtga ctacctacgg gtaacagttt ctttatggca gggtgaaacg caggtcgcca
    10261 gcggcaccgc gcctttcggc ggtgaaatta tcgatgagcg tggtggttat gccgatcgcg
    10321 tcacactacg tctgaacgtc gaaaacccga aactgtggag cgccgaaatc ccgaatctct
    10381 atcgtgcggt ggttgaactg cacaccgccg acggcacgct gattgaagca gaagcctgcg
    10441 atgtcggttt ccgcgaggtg cggattgaaa atggtctgct gctgctgaac ggcaagccgt
    10501 tgctgattcg aggcgttaac cgtcacgagc atcatcctct gcatggtcag gtcatggatg
    10561 agcagacgat ggtgcaggat atcctgctga tgaagcagaa caactttaac gccgtgcgct
    10621 gttcgcatta tccgaaccat ccgctgtggt acacgctgtg cgaccgctac ggcctgtatg
    10681 tggtggatga agccaatatt gaaacccacg gcatggtgcc aatgaatcgt ctgaccgatg
    10741 atccgcgctg gctaccggcg atgagcgaac gcgtaacgcg aatggtgcag cgcgatcgta
    10801 atcacccgag tgtgatcatc tggtcgctgg ggaatgaatc aggccacggc gctaatcacg
    10861 acgcgctgta tcgctggatc aaatctgtcg atccttcccg cccggtgcag tatgaaggcg
    10921 gcggagccga caccacggcc accgatatta tttgcccgat gtacgcgcgc gtggatgaag
    10981 accagccctt cccggctgtg ccgaaatggt ccatcaaaaa atggctttcg ctacctggag
    11041 agacgcgccc gctgatcctt tgcgaatacg cccacgcgat gggtaacagt cttggcggtt
    11101 tcgctaaata ctggcaggcg tttcgtcagt atccccgttt acagggcggc ttcgtctggg
    11161 actgggtgga tcagtcgctg attaaatatg atgaaaacgg caacccgtgg tcggcttacg
    11221 gcggtgattt tggcgatacg ccgaacgatc gccagttctg tatgaacggt ctggtctttg
    11281 ccgaccgcac gccgcatcca gcgctgacgg aagcaaaaca ccagcagcag tttttccagt
    11341 tccgtttatc cgggcaaacc atcgaagtga ccagcgaata cctgttccgt catagcgata
    11401 acgagctcct gcactggatg gtggcgctgg atggtaagcc gctggcaagc ggtgaagtgc
    11461 ctctggatgt cgctccacaa ggtaaacagt tgattgaact gcctgaacta ccgcagccgg
    11521 agagcgccgg gcaactctgg ctcacagtac gcgtagtgca accgaacgcg accgcatggt
    11581 cagaagccgg gcacatcagc gcctggcagc agtggcgtct ggcggaaaac ctcagtgtga
    11641 cgctccccgc cgcgtcccac gccatcccgc atctgaccac cagcgaaatg gatttttgca
    11701 tcgagctggg taataagcgt tggcaattta accgccagtc aggctttctt tcacagatgt
    11761 ggattggcga taaaaaacaa ctgctgacgc cgctgcgcga tcagttcacc cgtgcaccgc
    11821 tggataacga cattggcgta agtgaagcga cccgcattga ccctaacgcc tgggtcgaac
    11881 gctggaaggc ggcgggccat taccaggccg aagcagcgtt gttgcagtgc acggcagata
    11941 cacttgctga tgcggtgctg attacgaccg ctcacgcgtg gcagcatcag gggaaaacct
    12001 tatttatcag ccggaaaacc taccggattg atggtagtgg tcaaatggcg attaccgttg
    12061 atgttgaagt ggcgagcgat acaccgcatc cggcgcggat tggcctgaac tgccagctgg
    12121 cgcaggtagc agagcgggta aactggctcg gattagggcc gcaagaaaac tatcccgacc
    12181 gccttactgc cgcctgtttt gaccgctggg atctgccatt gtcagacatg tataccccgt
    12241 acgtcttccc gagcgaaaac ggtctgcgct gcgggacgcg cgaattgaat tatggcccac
    12301 accagtggcg cggcgacttc cagttcaaca tcagccgcta cagtcaacag caactgatgg
    12361 aaaccagcca tcgccatctg ctgcacgcgg aagaaggcac atggctgaat atcgacggtt
    12421 tccatatggg gattggtggc gacgactcct ggagcccgtc agtatcggcg gaattccagc
    12481 tgagcgccgg tcgctaccat taccagttgg tctggtgtca ggggatcccc cgggagggca
    12541 gaggaagtct tctaacatgc ggtgacgtgg aggagaatcc cggccctatt gaacaagatg
    12601 gattgcacgc aggttctccg gccgcttggg tggagaggct attcggctat gactgggcac
    12661 aacagacaat cggctgctct gatgccgccg tgttccggct gtcagcgcag gggcgcccgg
    12721 ttctttttgt caagaccgac ctgtccggtg ccctgaatga actgcaggac gaggcagcgc
    12781 ggctatcgtg gctggccacg acgggcgttc cttgcgcagc tgtgctcgac gttgtcactg
    12841 aagcgggaag ggactggctg ctattgggcg aagtgccggg gcaggatctc ctgtcatctc
    12901 accttgctcc tgccgagaaa gtatccatca tggctgatgc aatgcggcgg ctgcatacgc
    12961 ttgatccggc tacctgccca ttcgaccacc aagcgaaaca tcgcatcgag cgagcacgta
    13021 ctcggatgga agccggtctt gtcgatcagg atgatctgga cgaagagcat caggggctcg
    13081 cgccagccga actgttcgcc aggctcaagg cgcgcatgcc cgacggcgag gatctcgtcg
    13141 tgacccatgg cgatgcctgc ttgccgaata tcatggtgga aaatggccgc ttttctggat
    13201 tcatcgactg tggccggctg ggtgtggcgg accgctatca ggacatagcg ttggctaccc
    13261 gtgatattgc tgaagagctt ggcggcgaat gggctgaccg cttcctcgtg ctttacggta
    13321 tcgccgctcc cgattcgcag cgcatcgcct tctatcgcct tcttgacgag ttcttctgag
    13381 cgggactctg gggttcgaaa tgaccgacca agcgacgccc aacctgccat cacgagattt
    13441 cgattccacc gccgccttct atgaaaggtt gggcttcgga atcgttttcc gggacgccgg
    13501 ctggatgatc ctccagcgcg gggatctcat gctggagttc ttcgcccacc ccccggatct
    13561 aagctctaga taagtaatga tcataatcag ccatatcaca tctgtagagg ttttacttgc
    13621 tttaaaaaac ctcccacacc tccccctgaa cctgaaacat aaaatgaatg caattgttgt
    13681 tgttaacttg tttattgcag cttataatgg ttacaaataa agcaatagca tcacaaattt
    13741 cacaaataaa gcattttttt cactgcattc tagttgtggt ttgtccaaac tcatcaatgt
    13801 atcttatcat gtctggatcc gggggtaccg cgtcgagaag ttcctattcc gaagttccta
    13861 ttctctagaa agtataggaa cttcgtcgag ataacttcgt atagcataca ttatacgaag
    13921 ttatgtcgag atatctagac ccagctttct tgtacaaagt ggttgatatc tctatagtcg
    13981 cagtaggcgg caatgaaaag tttttagaaa taatttagct ttctgttagc tatgaagcac
    14041 agaaatatca cagccatgtg acaatttaac ctcatgatga aatattaatg tttcctgttt
    14101 ttccagtgta tggtatgtat tattttgctg cttattgtaa tcaggttttt tttgttgttg
    14161 ttgcttgtgt gtgtgtgtgt gtgtgtgtgt gtgtgtgtgt gtgtgtgtgt acttatacct
    14221 caaaatacat ccaaatctca atcctgacaa aaaataattt aaggcaacca atactatttt
    14281 ttatttgttc ctatctgtat aattttctct ttctgtaaat ttaagtagtt gaataaatgt
    14341 tatgtacatg gtaaagagaa attctctttt tctatgttgt taaggttttc ctagatatga
    14401 cctttggttc aggaggacat acaagagcca ttctgcagaa ggaaccagat gttatggtct
    14461 atgccttaga ccgggaccca gtggcttatg caatagctga gcagctttca agactgtatc
    14521 cgtaagtaat actccatata atacttgtgc tcaagtttac catgtttgct ctacctccct
    14581 gaaattcact tcctcttgag tgctggtctg ttttttctta ctggctattt tactgttcac
    14641 acccacacct acaaaagaaa gaactaatgt gaagaatatt ttcagtgaca cttaaagcaa
    14701 tgatattaat gcctatattt tttctaagag atggcgcaac gcaattaatg ataacttcgt
    14761 atagcataca ttatacgaag ttatggtctg agctcgccat cagttcaatt ttcaacaaaa
    14821 atattttgac aattgacata tcgtcaggct atcactgtta ttagctgtat tcagtgatgt
    14881 tagcatctag catgtttggc tcaccaagct gaagcccgtt taacttaatc ttgagcccag
    14941 aaactcaagg cttcctgggc atcatatgaa gtgagctttt caaaatatta cacaactcaa
    15001 tacaatacaa attttagtac ttactttcta tatgtttaaa aaaataaagt atgagctctt
    15061 ataaggttta tatgtatatc acaataatgt acctgtgttt tctgaattct ttctgaaatc
    15121 cacatactta gtgatttatc attttgctag aactcgttgg ctctcactct gccatcttta
    15181 aaaaataaat aaataagacc acaggggtgg ctcagcacct aagtgagttc aacccccaca
    15241 taatagaagg acagaaagaa ctttcacaag ttttccaaag aactctcttt aatctcccca
    15301 tatatgccat ggcatgtaca ctcacttgaa caagcatgca tgtatgcata aacacacaca
    15361 cgcatacaca cacacacaca cacacacaca cggcctttaa gaaattattt tggaagagaa
    15421 agtgtcctgg agcttaagtg actgtttcta tgtttaagta ctattttcag gaacagggat
    15481 ttttattctt tcatgctcag cccctggaat aaggaaaact gactggaatg tgactttatg
    15541 tcatcttgct attagttaca gctaccgaac tataaaatgg tatgtttggc aaaacagcat
    15601 agtatggcat gggaagttta tccggagtct aagaatagag aatgctttta gtcaggtgga
    15661 tagtgctccc ccctgcttct gctaacagct ctgcagatcg aaagaggaag acccctgtct
    15721 ctaggaaact gtgaggaatg ggcttcctct gcaagtccat tggttgatct cagtttccag
    15781 tttcttctaa aaataatagg agaatgtctt tcaaccacat gaaccattct cttttttgtc
    15841 aatataacat agctgtatct gttttgtgta tattttattt tgtgaagcag aatatcttcc
    15901 acttgtagat gtggaaacta agtgttagac atattaatgt ttcaaagaaa tattattcag
    15961 ctagctattt tttaaagtat ccaaattaaa taaaagaata taagggaaat aattttcatt
    16021 tacatttatt tattcatttt tatatatgtg tgtttgtgtg tcacagtaca catatagaag
    16081 tactaaaaat ttgagagaag tcatttttag gaatactgtg tgtttggatg tttggtttaa
    16141 tggaatgaca tactctcttc ttgaaacaaa taatcccaat ttgtgttaaa tcacacaaca
    16201 aaatagattg tcatttcaac atgaacatcg ttttaaagaa taactatagt tacttatctt
    16261 cacagagtta tgttgctctc attttaagac actttacact tctaaaaatt ttcatgttct
    16321 ccagtttgtc aaaactatgt tagaaaccag cattatctct gaaaagtaaa caattcatgt
    16381 gattggtgag ttttctggta accaatttta gctctttcag aaaagatgat atgttagatt
    16441 acctgctgtt agaaagctag acttttcccc actaactctg cagactcagc tgaggaaaca
    16501 catttaaatt ggagcagcag ggcactcagt ttaggctttg cttactggaa gatagatgtt
    16561 gaaagcaatt ttaaaactta taggattcct tttaatacct tgtggaacaa tgtgtgtttc
    16621 atatatgaag ttcaaaaatt atagaagtga ttgaagaggg aaataaaaat taggccattc
    16681 cattattgga ttataatttt aaagcatata tttgaaaggc aggcatttat tgctttcagt
    16741 aattgaaagt ttcctccata gccttgtaat tggagaattt atctatatga tacaacctat
    16801 tcaaaattat tcactataaa ttatttttcc ataggtattt gatatttaca ttctcttttt
    16861 gttaaagtgc tattattcaa taattgttaa atttgtgaaa gaagttaaaa aaaaaaacaa
    16921 aggcaaattt tcaatttgtg gcttcaggct tcttcttgga cagtttcgat caaatgacaa
    16981 tgtctagaaa taatttatgt tctctagaaa agccaagaca ggagcatctg gtttcatatt
    17041 acagctcaga tcatggttgc caggaagcag aaaaagcaaa gcctatacta tgtaaaaaaa
    17101 acccttcctt tgatattcca tctggtcctg tgctatagga tggggctccc tacattcagg
    17161 acagcttctt tcccattagt taatacactg tacccagatg tgtttcacta aatttcatag
    17221 ttcccagtaa cattcagttg gtaagtttaa ccatcatcct tgataatatc tgtcagacaa
    17281 tggtaattcc taaacttcta acagttctga atcctttcta attttttcct ccattagctt
    17341 tacaaagcat acagagtttc aataaaatgc aaatattatt aaaatagttc cctgatttaa
    17401 ataatttgga accttttcat tgctctaaag ttcaaactct tgaacagggt cctccatgat
    17461 ttaactcatt agcgtgtctc ttctgtctgc tctgatgact tatttaatgt aggtcttttc
    17521 agtgctgttt gctttgctgt taagaatctc tgaatactct gttctcacta cttataaaca
    17581 ctattctaac acccttcctt cctttacaag ataacattca tctggtcatg gctggaattc
    17641 atttcctttt gaaatcatca cagaggttct agagcagagt aatactgata ttgtgttacc
    17701 ttagaacaca ctgtacttat taatagtcat gatcacaact atagttaaaa tatttatgaa
    17761 attatctgat tctcatctat tttgctttac aatgtaagct ccgacagaag ctacatgtat
    17821 taatttcttt acagatctca gaacttggaa atttttttga aaactctttt gtacaataca
    17881 tgcttatgaa ataagcatat ttttcaaggc atgggatttt taaatcagag ttcagtgatt
    17941 ttcttttctt ttccttaaag atttatttat ttaatttata tgagtacagt gtagctgtct
    18001 tcagccacac caaaagagga catcagattc cattacagat ggttgtgagc taccatgtgg
    18061 ttgctggaaa ttgaactcag gacatctaga aaagcagtca gtgctcttaa ccactgagcc
    18121 atctttccaa ccccagtgat tttattttca cacacacaca aaaataattt catactggat
    18181 aaactatagt gaaagttaac taattaacac tatggggcat ttgaaaaact gtatagaaac
    18241 ccaatattct agaatagatt cctaaaatat atacataaaa gaagagaatc taaattgagt
    18301 cgcaatataa tagggatata tgcctagtct agacattctg tgccaacaag taaaacctct
    18361 agtaccagaa attaatgaaa ccatgttgag tcattggaca aagctgtccc atggtgtccc
    18421 ccaaacatca aaggcttttg ccaacacaat ctgttgcttt ctacaacatg atgaaaaaac
    18481 cctattgttg aacacaatac tgaagcttta cacctactta atagccttca tggtactaga
    18541 acatatcctg catactacct gaagataaag ggaaccatca attatcaata tttgcaggta
    18601 taaatcctgc aaccgacagc agtgatatcc ctgaaagata tactagtgca gtagtgtcac
    18661 agatgttcgg gggagccaac cacattttta ttggatttaa gttcctgtat gagatcgaac
    18721 ctatgtctaa taatgttaaa atggccagga atctgagact tgataagcca tgtcctgtca
    18781 gcatgtacaa ggcatggata tgttcaagcc agactgggtg ctcagtactg agacaggaaa
    18841 gtatacatat tttctagtcc tgttcaacta agacagaagc tgtatctaat actgttcata
    18901 tattaagaaa ctatctcaga gcttaaaaaa acaatgctta ttatactttt gatatctagt
    18961 gattattaag gtttaaataa agcagaaact gatgatattg tagaaggaca agctctatta
    19021 tccatttgct tgtggccact ttgcctagag aatttgtttg ccttgaacac tgccatccct
    19081 taacctgttt catgctgttt tgtgcacttt gaaataagta aaagtgaagt agagttgcta
    19141 tgaggaaagg acacatggtt cagagtggga taggatatca caggggaatg ccagggccaa
    19201 aaaaatggga atgggtgggt aggggagtgg ggggggggga gggtgtgagg gacttttggg
    19261 atagcattgg aaatgtaatt gaggaaaata cgtaattaaa aaaaaagaag taagatctaa
    19321 tgtcgctact atactcaaaa cacgtattat gtatgacaca ggaagtattt aactttgtac
    19381 gtcaagtgca gttttaatat cttagagaat tggtgataga tacactcagg acttttccat
    19441 atctatatac ataaaatgaa attctttttc tagttttcca ggttaatcca catcttgaat
    19501 ttctccagtg tgttctatat tgattccatt tgccatctta tcttctttta tcttttttca
    19561 ttatgatttc tatccctaga agataacata cttatatcat gtttacataa tttccttcag
    19621 agctggcttc tgtctgcatt gtaaatatca gtctgcacag cgctaaagga gtgcagaagc
    19681 taagtgaagt gaattgacac tgtgctttag cgagggccac agtcttcagt gaagacctct
    19741 actcatgcat tgctcctgcc tgatgtcatt ctagctttca gtgattccag gcaaatatat
    19801 ttgccctgga gtaattttcc ttcttaaatt aggatatttt tcatctttct tttgttctta
    19861 aatatttgtg cccct
//
