# Supplementary material for: CRISPR-Cas9 enables conditional mutagenesis of challenging loci
Source: Sci Rep. 2016 Sep 1;6:32326. doi: 10.1038/srep32326 (PMC5007477; doi:10.1038/srep32326)
Supplement: Supplementary File 3 [file srep32326-s3.zip › gb/HEP01003_A01_vector.gb]

LOCUS       419#L1L2_gt0#L3L4_pZero_DTA_kan        17295 bp    dna     circular UNK 
ACCESSION   unknown
SOURCE      Mus musculus
  ORGANISM  Mus musculus
            Eukaryota; Metazoa; Chordata; Craniata; Vertebrata; Euteleostomi;
            Mammalia; Eutheria; Euarchontoglires; Glires; Rodentia;
            Sciurognathi; Muroidea; Muridae; Murinae; Mus.
COMMENT     cassette: L1L2_gt0
COMMENT     design_id: 419
COMMENT     backbone: L3L4_pZero_DTA_kan
COMMENT     transcript_id: ENSMUST00000044673
FEATURES             Location/Qualifiers
     misc_feature    29..49
                     /note="B4 Gateway"
                     /label="B4 Gateway"
     promoter        85..598
                     /note="mouse phosphoglycerate kinase 1 promoter"
     CDS             612..1268
                     /note="DTA"
                     /label="DTA"
     misc_feature    1393..1651
                     /note="BGH pA"
                     /label="BGH pA"
     CDS             complement(2147..2941)
                     /note="KanR"
                     /label="KanR"
     misc_feature    4053..4073
                     /note="B3 Gateway"
                     /label="B3 Gateway"
     misc_feature    4079..4086
                     /note="AsiSI"
                     /label="AsiSI"
     misc_feature    1..4111
                     /note="Synthetic Backbone"
                     /label="Synthetic Backbone"
     exon            6871..7081
                     /db_xref="ENSEMBL:ENSMUSE00000285941"
                     /rank="2"
                     /note="ENSMUSE00000285941"
                     /label="ENSMUSE00000285941"
     misc_feature    4112..7411
                     /note="5 arm"
                     /label="5 arm"
     misc_feature    7439..7463
                     /note="B1 Gateway"
                     /label="B1 Gateway"
     misc_feature    7476..7523
                     /note="Frt"
                     /label="Frt"
     intron          7524..8398
                     /note="mouse En2 intron"
                     /label="mouse En2 intron"
     misc_feature    8396..8398
                     /note="Splice Acceptor"
                     /label="Splice Acceptor"
     exon            8399..8438
                     /note="mouse En2 exon"
                     /label="mouse En2 exon"
     misc_feature    8433..8440
                     /note="Frame 0 insert"
     misc_feature    8441..8494
                     /note="'self-cleaving' 2A peptide"
                     /label="'self-cleaving' 2A peptide"
     gene            8495..11572
                     /gene="lacZ"
                     /note="lacZ"
                     /label="lacZ"
     misc_feature    11573..11626
                     /note="'self-cleaving' 2A peptide"
                     /label="'self-cleaving' 2A peptide"
     gene            11627..12418
                     /gene="NeoR"
                     /note="NeoR"
                     /label="NeoR"
     misc_feature    12617..12859
                     /note="SV40 polyadenylation site"
                     /label="SV40 polyadenylation site"
     misc_feature    12876..12923
                     /note="Frt"
                     /label="Frt"
     misc_feature    12930..12963
                     /note="loxP"
                     /label="loxP"
     misc_feature    8413..8514
                     /note="FCHK std_gt0"
                     /label="FCHK std_gt0"
     misc_feature    8413..8430
                     /note="FCHK QC prefix region"
                     /label="FCHK QC prefix region"
     misc_feature    8431..8496
                     /note="FCHK QC critical region"
                     /label="FCHK QC critical region"
     misc_feature    8497..8514
                     /note="FCHK QC suffix region"
                     /label="FCHK QC suffix region"
     misc_feature    12979..12999
                     /note="B2 Gateway"
                     /label="B2 Gateway"
     misc_feature    7412..13029
                     /note="Synthetic Cassette"
                     /label="Synthetic Cassette"
     exon            13232..13346
                     /db_xref="ENSEMBL:ENSMUSE00000285934"
                     /type="targeted"
                     /rank="3"
                     /note="target exon 1 ENSMUSE00000285934"
     misc_feature    13030..13519
                     /note="Critical Region"
                     /label="Critical Region"
     misc_feature    13543..13576
                     /note="Downstream LoxP"
                     /label="Downstream LoxP"
     misc_feature    13520..13599
                     /note="synthetic loxP region"
                     /label="synthetic loxP region"
     exon            16236..16360
                     /db_xref="ENSEMBL:ENSMUSE00001236956"
                     /rank="4"
                     /note="ENSMUSE00001236956"
                     /label="ENSMUSE00001236956"
     misc_feature    13600..17295
                     /note="3 arm"
                     /label="3 arm"
ORIGIN      
        1 ccactggccg tcgttttaca ttaattaaca acttttctat acaaagttga cagataaacg
       61 gatcccctag tttgtgatag gatcgaattc taccgggtag gggaggcgct tttcccaagg
      121 cagtctggag catgcgcttt agcagccccg ctgggcactt ggcgctacac aagtggcctc
      181 tggcctcgca cacattccac atccaccggt aggcgccaac cggctccgtt ctttggtggc
      241 cccttcgcgc caccttctac tcctccccta gtcaggaagt tcccccccgc cccgcagctc
      301 gcgtcgtgca ggacgtgaca aatggaagta gcacgtctca ctagtctcgt gcagatggac
      361 agcaccgctg agcaatggaa gcgggtaggc ctttggggca gcggccaata gcagctttgc
      421 tccttcgctt tctgggctca gaggctggga aggggtgggt ccgggggcgg gctcaggggc
      481 gggctcaggg gcggggcggg cgcccgaagg tcctccggag gcccggcatt ctgcacgctt
      541 caaaagcgca cgtctgccgc gctgttctcc tcttcctcat ctccgggcct ttcgacctgc
      601 aggtcctcgc catggatcct gatgatgttg ttgattcttc taaatctttt gtgatggaaa
      661 acttttcttc gtaccacggg actaaacctg gttatgtaga ttccattcaa aaaggtatac
      721 aaaagccaaa atctggtaca caaggaaatt atgacgatga ttggaaaggg ttttatagta
      781 ccgacaataa atacgacgct gcgggatact ctgtagataa tgaaaacccg ctctctggaa
      841 aagctggagg cgtggtcaaa gtgacgtatc caggactgac gaaggttctc gcactaaaag
      901 tggataatgc cgaaactatt aagaaagagt taggtttaag tctcactgaa ccgttgatgg
      961 agcaagtcgg aacggaagag tttatcaaaa ggttcggtga tggtgcttcg cgtgtagtgc
     1021 tcagccttcc cttcgctgag gggagttcta gcgttgaata tattaataac tgggaacagg
     1081 cgaaagcgtt aagcgtagaa cttgagatta attttgaaac ccgtggaaaa cgtggccaag
     1141 atgcgatgta tgagtatatg gctcaagcct gtgcaggaaa tcgtgtcagg cgatctcttt
     1201 gtgaaggaac cttacttctg tggtgtgaca taattggaca aactacctac agagatttaa
     1261 agctctaagg taaatataaa atttttaagt gtataatgtg ttaaactact gattctaatt
     1321 gtttgtgtat tttagattcc aacctatgga actgatgaat gggagcagtg gtggaatgca
     1381 gatcctagag ctcgctgatc agcctcgact gtgccttcta gttgccagcc atctgttgtt
     1441 tgcccctccc ccgtgccttc cttgaccctg gaaggtgcca ctcccactgt cctttcctaa
     1501 taaaatgagg aaattgcatc gcattgtctg agtaggtgtc attctattct ggggggtggg
     1561 gtggggcagg acagcaaggg ggaggattgg gaagacaata gcaggcatgc tggggatgcg
     1621 gtgggctcta tggcttctga ggcggaaaga accagctggg gctcgacgcg ccgtacccag
     1681 cttttgttcc ctttagtgag ggcctgaatg gcgaatggnn nnnnnnnnnn nnnnnnnnnn
     1741 nnnnnnnnnn nnnnnnnnnn nnnnnnnnnn nnnnnnnnnn nnnnnnnnnn nnnnnnnnnn
     1801 nnnnnnnnnn nnnnnnnnnn nnnnnnnnnn nnnnnnnnnn nncnnnnnnn nnnnnnnnnn
     1861 nnnnnnnnnn nnnnnnnnnn nnnnnnnnnn nnnnnnnnnn nnnnnnnnnn nnnnnnnnnn
     1921 nnnnnnnnnn nnnnannnnn nnnnnnnnnn nnnnnnnnnn nnnnnnnnnn nnnnnnnnnn
     1981 nnnncctttg acgttggagt ccacgttctt taatagtgga ctcttgttcc aaactggaac
     2041 aacactcaac cctatctcgg tctattcttt tgatttataa gggattttgc cgatttcggc
     2101 ctattggtta aaaaatgagc tgatttaaca aaaattttaa caaaattcag aagaactcgt
     2161 caagaaggcg atagaaggcg atgcgctgcg aatcgggagc ggcgataccg taaagcacga
     2221 ggaagcggtc agcccattcg ccgccaagct cttcagcaat atcacgggta gccaacgcta
     2281 tgtcctgata gcggtccgcc acacccagcc ggccacagtc gatgaatcca gaaaagcggc
     2341 cattttccac catgatattc ggcaagcagg catcgccatg ggtcacgacg agatcctcgc
     2401 cgtcgggcat gctcgccttg agcctggcga acagttcggc tggcgcgagc ccctgatgct
     2461 cttcgtccag atcatcctga tcgacaagac cggcttccat ccgagtacgt gctcgctcga
     2521 tgcgatgttt cgcttggtgg tcgaatgggc aggtagccgg atcaagcgta tgcagccgcc
     2581 gcattgcatc agccatgatg gatactttct cggcaggagc aaggtgagat gacaggagat
     2641 cctgccccgg cacttcgccc aatagcagcc agtcccttcc cgcttcagtg acaacgtcga
     2701 gcacagctgc gcaaggaacg cccgtcgtgg ccagccacga tagccgcgct gcctcgtctt
     2761 gcagttcatt cagggcaccg gacaggtcgg tcttgacaaa aagaaccggg cgcccctgcg
     2821 ctgacagccg gaacacggcg gcatcagagc agccgattgt ctgttgtgcc cagtcatagc
     2881 cgaatagcct ctccacccaa gcggccggag aacctgcgtg caatccatct tgttcaatca
     2941 tgcgaaacga tcctcatcct gtctcttgat cagatcttga tcccctgcgc catcagatcc
     3001 ttggcggcga gaaagccatc cagtttactt tgcagggctt cccaacctta ccagagggcg
     3061 ccccagctgg caattccggt tcgcttgctg tccataaaac cgcccagtct agctatcgcc
     3121 atgtaagccc actgcaagct acctgctttc tctttgcgct tgcgttttcc cttgtccaga
     3181 tagcccagta gctgacattc atccggggtc agcaccgttt ctgcggactg gctttctacg
     3241 tgaaaaggat ctaggtgaag atcctttttg ataatctcat gaccaaaatc ccttaacgtg
     3301 agttttcgtt ccactgagcg tcagaccccg tagaaaagat caaaggatct tcttgagatc
     3361 ctttttttct gcgcgtaatc tgctgcttgc aaacaaaaaa accaccgcta ccagcggtgg
     3421 tttgtttgcc ggatcaagag ctaccaactc tttttccgaa ggtaactggc ttcagcagag
     3481 cgcagatacc aaatactgtt cttctagtgt agccgtagtt aggccaccac ttcaagaact
     3541 ctgtagcacc gcctacatac ctcgctctgc taatcctgtt accagtggct gctgccagtg
     3601 gcgataagtc gtgtcttacc gggttggact caagacgata gttaccggat aaggcgcagc
     3661 ggtcgggctg aacggggggt tcgtgcacac agcccagctt ggagcgaacg acctacaccg
     3721 aactgagata cctacagcgt gagctatgag aaagcgccac gcttcccgaa gggagaaagg
     3781 cggacaggta tccggtaagc ggcagggtcg gaacaggaga gcgcacgagg gagcttccag
     3841 ggggaaacgc ctggtatctt tatagtcctg tcgggtttcg ccacctctga cttgagcgtc
     3901 gatttttgtg atgctcgtca ggggggcgga gcctatggaa aaacgccagc aacgcggcct
     3961 ttttacggtt cctgggcttt tgctggcctt ttgctcacat gtaatacgac tcactatagg
     4021 gcgaattgga gctaggcggc cgtttatcgt gccaacttta ttatacaaag ttgcggacgc
     4081 gatcgccggc ggataacaat ttcacacagg agattaacag tttatgtaga cattgggata
     4141 tttagtatgt ttgggaaata ggtaggtcac agtttatgca gacatcggga tatttagtat
     4201 gtttggggaa taggtatacc acagagcgta aaagaaaatg atggaggagg ggctaccagg
     4261 aaagatggct cttgctgagg atgggagttt agttctcagc acccatgtct gggcgactca
     4321 tgactgcctg taacttaagc tccagacacc tgtactgaac tgatgcacac atagccacat
     4381 acataatttt taaaaataaa atggctctgg tgtggtggtg caagccttta attcgggagg
     4441 cagaggcggg cagatctccg tgagttctag gccaccctgg tctccagagg gagttccagg
     4501 ataaccaggg tacagagaaa ccttgtctca aaaaacaaac aaacgaatga atgaatgaat
     4561 ggatggatga atggttggat ggatgaatgt gggaggcaga gacagggcag atttgtgagt
     4621 tggaggcctg cctggtctcc aaccagtata tagcaagttc aaggccagct agggctacat
     4681 agtgaaaccc tgtctataaa taaacaaaca aacaaataaa tataaataaa taaatagaat
     4741 cctctagaaa aaagaaagtt gacagaaggg agagagccct tagtgatctg tgcagatagt
     4801 gtgtagattt tggattacgg tgagtgaaat agaaaatgct gctgactctg gccagaagag
     4861 tggtgtaatt ctcaaacatt tagatgctct tatatatctg ctgctacata cttgtgaata
     4921 tatatatttc acagatttat tttgagacag ggtcccaggt agtttagact aacctcaaag
     4981 tctttatgta gccaaggatg aacttgaact tgagccgtga acttctgacc ctcctgtttc
     5041 ttttttcgtt gtgctagtag tacctaagct gtcacagctg gtttatgtta tgggtttgag
     5101 acaagggctt tatgcatggt aggcacacgc tctcctgagt tacttccctg gtcctaggat
     5161 gctctttact gtgtgaggtt cactataagt tcttgaagga tttgtttgta gagtagggaa
     5221 atgggaggac ctgtttgagt tacactcaaa gcagttgaaa gttggaacct cataaagatg
     5281 gaatggatgt caccaccaaa tccccaggat ataccatcac tgtgtcggtt cattagtaac
     5341 cattgagtga ctaaggctca gaaagagtgc ttgttcattt gagatggggt ataatcactg
     5401 tgtctgctag actggcctag aactcataag ccccctgcct cagcctctca actgctgggg
     5461 ttaaagttat accactatcc ctgcctttag aatagatatt ttaattaaga ggtaaaatac
     5521 caaatctgag catagataat gtcttgtgta gattcatcgg atctgtattt ttttaaagat
     5581 ttattttaaa ttatgtgtat gtgtgcatat acatgtgtgt gttcacacat gcacacacac
     5641 atgtgtgtag gtgcaagtgc cattagagtc tagaagaaag tatctgaacc cctagagaga
     5701 aactataggt agttctgaac tacctgatgt gggtactcgt aatagaaccc tggtcctctt
     5761 taaaagtagc aaatgctctt taaccattga gcagcgcctc cagccccctg atctgtgcat
     5821 cttgatgctc agctacacct tggctttttg aggaccctta gatgataacc tctgttctgc
     5881 atttactgaa tttgcattgt gtggccagga cttatgctgt ccaccaggga tgcagagctg
     5941 aagaaaggtg ggctctgcca ttaggagtgt gcagtcacat ataatacagg ctcttagggt
     6001 ggtggttact ggtgccttta tttgatctcc tggtatgaga aacatcttca gggactatag
     6061 aatttagaaa ggcacaagga acaaaaaaga aagtagttaa gtttaataaa tactaactat
     6121 tgctgtttaa gatttattta tttttatgtg tataagtatt ttgctttcct gtatgattgt
     6181 gaactatcat tcctttggag gccagaaaag ggctttggat cccctggaac tggagttaac
     6241 agaggattgt caaccactgt atgggtgctg ggaactaaat ccaggaagaa attgtttaag
     6301 aagccctgaa ctcgcagggc aagatggtga acacttagtc ccgaaactcg ggtgagtctc
     6361 tgtgagttct cggccagctt gcacacgcac cactggtgtc ttgaacacca cgattacagt
     6421 gcttctcaca ttttttcagc ctcaggcctg gatgggacag tgcataccct cagtgcttcc
     6481 tcttgcaatg gcgctcagat atagggcaga tttgaggctt ggcaagaggt tctgacctgt
     6541 caccagaacc ccagaaatct accacacttt ttttactggc tcagaacctt gtatgtagta
     6601 gatacttaag aaatatttgc taaaggactg atttgaaagt aagctgacac actgctttcc
     6661 aaagagcaca ataaaagctt ggcttctgtg ggtcctgatg gtttggaggt atctggtccg
     6721 tgtcctctga gaagtgtgcg gcttctttcc tgctgaagtg tctctctgga acactctcca
     6781 gcatgttctc cgtggttcag tcgttctggg tcagtatggc acccctgctc ctcactaaca
     6841 ccccagcact atctgtcttc tggttgtaag gaatcagctg tgtaagtgac gtcagcgcat
     6901 ggactgtaag tcggaagaga gcgcccagag aacagactca caggcctttc aggaaccaga
     6961 cggactccca gaggccggag gtgaagatgg actctctgaa agcttccagc ttctgcaggt
     7021 ggatgtggag tacgagcgcc cagaagagac cagccctgca aacagtgccg tgtggagctc
     7081 ggtaggtgct gcgtggagct cagtaggtcc tgtgagcttg tcgtgatggc tgtctcggag
     7141 atctctgctc taagggttga tctaggagct gaaaatgaat gctatgtatt tcattccctt
     7201 ggattacagt ttcctcttca tttgagtcat aagaatgtaa ataaaaattt aaaagagatt
     7261 ttgatatggc tcaaaaagga tgaaggactc taaactctgt ttttaagatt ctgtcccaaa
     7321 tgagttttct gcagtcttgg gatggtgggg tgagggtggt gttctctctg attacaacct
     7381 ggagagggat attattcaga gagaactttt gaaggcgcat aacgatacca cgatatcaac
     7441 aagtttgtac aaaaaagcag gctggcgccg gaaccgaagt tcctattccg aagttcctat
     7501 tctctagaaa gtataggaac ttcgaaccct ttcccacacc accctccaca cttgccccaa
     7561 acactgccaa ctatgtagga ggaaggggtt gggactaaca gaagaacccg ttgtggggaa
     7621 gctgttggga gggtcacttt atgttcttgc ccaaggtcag ttgggtggcc tgcttctgat
     7681 gaggtggtcc caaggtctgg ggtagaaggt gagagggaca ggccaccaag gtcagccccc
     7741 cccccctatc ccataggagc caggtccctc tcctggacag gaagactgaa ggggagatgc
     7801 cagagactca gtgaagcctg gggtacccta ttggagtcct tcaaggaaac aaacttggcc
     7861 tcaccaggcc tcagccttgg ctcctcctgg gaactctact gcccttggga tccccttgta
     7921 gttgtgggtt acataggaag ggggacggga ttccccttga ctggctagcc tactcttttc
     7981 ttcagtcttc tccatctcct ctcacctgtc tctcgaccct ttccctagga tagacttgga
     8041 aaaagataag gggagaaaac aaatgcaaac gaggccagaa agattttggc tgggcattcc
     8101 ttccgctagc ttttattggg atcccctagt ttgtgatagg ccttttagct acatctgcca
     8161 atccatctca ttttcacaca cacacacacc actttccttc tggtcagtgg gcacatgtcc
     8221 agcctcaagt ttatatcacc acccccaatg cccaacactt gtatggcctt gggcgggtca
     8281 tccccccccc cacccccagt atctgcaacc tcaagctagc ttgggtgcgt tggttgtgga
     8341 taagtagcta gactccagca accagtaacc tctgcccttt ctcctccatg acaaccaggt
     8401 cccaggtccc gaaaaccaaa gaagaagaac gcagatctcc gagggcagag gaagtcttct
     8461 aacatgcggt gacgtggagg agaatcccgg ccctgggatc tggactctag aggatcccgt
     8521 cgttttacaa cgtcgtgact gggaaaaccc tggcgttacc caacttaatc gccttgcagc
     8581 acatccccct ttcgccagct ggcgtaatag cgaagaggcc cgcaccgatc gcccttccca
     8641 acagttgcgc agcctgaatg gcgaatggcg ctttgcctgg tttccggcac cagaagcggt
     8701 gccggaaagc tggctggagt gcgatcttcc tgaggccgat actgtcgtcg tcccctcaaa
     8761 ctggcagatg cacggttacg atgcgcccat ctacaccaac gtgacctatc ccattacggt
     8821 caatccgccg tttgttccca cggagaatcc gacgggttgt tactcgctca catttaatgt
     8881 tgatgaaagc tggctacagg aaggccagac gcgaattatt tttgatggcg ttaactcggc
     8941 gtttcatctg tggtgcaacg ggcgctgggt cggttacggc caggacagtc gtttgccgtc
     9001 tgaatttgac ctgagcgcat ttttacgcgc cggagaaaac cgcctcgcgg tgatggtgct
     9061 gcgctggagt gacggcagtt atctggaaga tcaggatatg tggcggatga gcggcatttt
     9121 ccgtgacgtc tcgttgctgc ataaaccgac tacacaaatc agcgatttcc atgttgccac
     9181 tcgctttaat gatgatttca gccgcgctgt actggaggct gaagttcaga tgtgcggcga
     9241 gttgcgtgac tacctacggg taacagtttc tttatggcag ggtgaaacgc aggtcgccag
     9301 cggcaccgcg cctttcggcg gtgaaattat cgatgagcgt ggtggttatg ccgatcgcgt
     9361 cacactacgt ctgaacgtcg aaaacccgaa actgtggagc gccgaaatcc cgaatctcta
     9421 tcgtgcggtg gttgaactgc acaccgccga cggcacgctg attgaagcag aagcctgcga
     9481 tgtcggtttc cgcgaggtgc ggattgaaaa tggtctgctg ctgctgaacg gcaagccgtt
     9541 gctgattcga ggcgttaacc gtcacgagca tcatcctctg catggtcagg tcatggatga
     9601 gcagacgatg gtgcaggata tcctgctgat gaagcagaac aactttaacg ccgtgcgctg
     9661 ttcgcattat ccgaaccatc cgctgtggta cacgctgtgc gaccgctacg gcctgtatgt
     9721 ggtggatgaa gccaatattg aaacccacgg catggtgcca atgaatcgtc tgaccgatga
     9781 tccgcgctgg ctaccggcga tgagcgaacg cgtaacgcga atggtgcagc gcgatcgtaa
     9841 tcacccgagt gtgatcatct ggtcgctggg gaatgaatca ggccacggcg ctaatcacga
     9901 cgcgctgtat cgctggatca aatctgtcga tccttcccgc ccggtgcagt atgaaggcgg
     9961 cggagccgac accacggcca ccgatattat ttgcccgatg tacgcgcgcg tggatgaaga
    10021 ccagcccttc ccggctgtgc cgaaatggtc catcaaaaaa tggctttcgc tacctggaga
    10081 gacgcgcccg ctgatccttt gcgaatacgc ccacgcgatg ggtaacagtc ttggcggttt
    10141 cgctaaatac tggcaggcgt ttcgtcagta tccccgttta cagggcggct tcgtctggga
    10201 ctgggtggat cagtcgctga ttaaatatga tgaaaacggc aacccgtggt cggcttacgg
    10261 cggtgatttt ggcgatacgc cgaacgatcg ccagttctgt atgaacggtc tggtctttgc
    10321 cgaccgcacg ccgcatccag cgctgacgga agcaaaacac cagcagcagt ttttccagtt
    10381 ccgtttatcc gggcaaacca tcgaagtgac cagcgaatac ctgttccgtc atagcgataa
    10441 cgagctcctg cactggatgg tggcgctgga tggtaagccg ctggcaagcg gtgaagtgcc
    10501 tctggatgtc gctccacaag gtaaacagtt gattgaactg cctgaactac cgcagccgga
    10561 gagcgccggg caactctggc tcacagtacg cgtagtgcaa ccgaacgcga ccgcatggtc
    10621 agaagccggg cacatcagcg cctggcagca gtggcgtctg gcggaaaacc tcagtgtgac
    10681 gctccccgcc gcgtcccacg ccatcccgca tctgaccacc agcgaaatgg atttttgcat
    10741 cgagctgggt aataagcgtt ggcaatttaa ccgccagtca ggctttcttt cacagatgtg
    10801 gattggcgat aaaaaacaac tgctgacgcc gctgcgcgat cagttcaccc gtgcaccgct
    10861 ggataacgac attggcgtaa gtgaagcgac ccgcattgac cctaacgcct gggtcgaacg
    10921 ctggaaggcg gcgggccatt accaggccga agcagcgttg ttgcagtgca cggcagatac
    10981 acttgctgat gcggtgctga ttacgaccgc tcacgcgtgg cagcatcagg ggaaaacctt
    11041 atttatcagc cggaaaacct accggattga tggtagtggt caaatggcga ttaccgttga
    11101 tgttgaagtg gcgagcgata caccgcatcc ggcgcggatt ggcctgaact gccagctggc
    11161 gcaggtagca gagcgggtaa actggctcgg attagggccg caagaaaact atcccgaccg
    11221 ccttactgcc gcctgttttg accgctggga tctgccattg tcagacatgt ataccccgta
    11281 cgtcttcccg agcgaaaacg gtctgcgctg cgggacgcgc gaattgaatt atggcccaca
    11341 ccagtggcgc ggcgacttcc agttcaacat cagccgctac agtcaacagc aactgatgga
    11401 aaccagccat cgccatctgc tgcacgcgga agaaggcaca tggctgaata tcgacggttt
    11461 ccatatgggg attggtggcg acgactcctg gagcccgtca gtatcggcgg aattccagct
    11521 gagcgccggt cgctaccatt accagttggt ctggtgtcag gggatccccc gggagggcag
    11581 aggaagtctt ctaacatgcg gtgacgtgga ggagaatccc ggccctattg aacaagatgg
    11641 attgcacgca ggttctccgg ccgcttgggt ggagaggcta ttcggctatg actgggcaca
    11701 acagacaatc ggctgctctg atgccgccgt gttccggctg tcagcgcagg ggcgcccggt
    11761 tctttttgtc aagaccgacc tgtccggtgc cctgaatgaa ctgcaggacg aggcagcgcg
    11821 gctatcgtgg ctggccacga cgggcgttcc ttgcgcagct gtgctcgacg ttgtcactga
    11881 agcgggaagg gactggctgc tattgggcga agtgccgggg caggatctcc tgtcatctca
    11941 ccttgctcct gccgagaaag tatccatcat ggctgatgca atgcggcggc tgcatacgct
    12001 tgatccggct acctgcccat tcgaccacca agcgaaacat cgcatcgagc gagcacgtac
    12061 tcggatggaa gccggtcttg tcgatcagga tgatctggac gaagagcatc aggggctcgc
    12121 gccagccgaa ctgttcgcca ggctcaaggc gcgcatgccc gacggcgagg atctcgtcgt
    12181 gacccatggc gatgcctgct tgccgaatat catggtggaa aatggccgct tttctggatt
    12241 catcgactgt ggccggctgg gtgtggcgga ccgctatcag gacatagcgt tggctacccg
    12301 tgatattgct gaagagcttg gcggcgaatg ggctgaccgc ttcctcgtgc tttacggtat
    12361 cgccgctccc gattcgcagc gcatcgcctt ctatcgcctt cttgacgagt tcttctgagc
    12421 gggactctgg ggttcgaaat gaccgaccaa gcgacgccca acctgccatc acgagatttc
    12481 gattccaccg ccgccttcta tgaaaggttg ggcttcggaa tcgttttccg ggacgccggc
    12541 tggatgatcc tccagcgcgg ggatctcatg ctggagttct tcgcccaccc cccggatcta
    12601 agctctagat aagtaatgat cataatcagc catatcacat ctgtagaggt tttacttgct
    12661 ttaaaaaacc tcccacacct ccccctgaac ctgaaacata aaatgaatgc aattgttgtt
    12721 gttaacttgt ttattgcagc ttataatggt tacaaataaa gcaatagcat cacaaatttc
    12781 acaaataaag catttttttc actgcattct agttgtggtt tgtccaaact catcaatgta
    12841 tcttatcatg tctggatccg ggggtaccgc gtcgagaagt tcctattccg aagttcctat
    12901 tctctagaaa gtataggaac ttcgtcgaga taacttcgta tagcatacat tatacgaagt
    12961 tatgtcgaga tatctagacc cagctttctt gtacaaagtg gttgatatct ctatagtcgc
    13021 agtaggcgga tacccaccag tgaaaataaa atagcaaacc atcatagtgg taaaattaaa
    13081 aataaacaca agccagttgc aggcttgttt taaagacaaa aaccttttct tctttaactt
    13141 tatatataaa tgaaaaaagg tggcgggcat tcattttcct ttctggtgct catgaagttc
    13201 tcaaacaatt ttgttttctg gataatggaa gaaaaacatg caaagaaaac agagacactg
    13261 ggaaaggata gtctcctcaa agaagagcaa aaggaagcag gaaagagaac gaaggaaagc
    13321 caagcgtgca gaagaccccg gtaacggtga gcgtggttgc cggtgaaagg tcatggcttt
    13381 cagcaaactt gtttttatgt tgctgggaga gtagggccta ttactcagtt cctctgcaag
    13441 tcagcggacc agtgtcaact tcgaggttgc ttttaaagta gaagctaagt gaccatgtgc
    13501 agctgtaatc tcagaaacgg agatggcgca acgcaattaa tgataacttc gtatagcata
    13561 cattatacga agttatggtc tgagctcgcc atcagttcat agaagagatg ggttcagatt
    13621 agataatatg ctcagaataa ctcagtttag cacaatctct aagccagagc ctatgctgcc
    13681 ccccaccaaa agtaaaagag agattcgtct gcacagagaa ccccatgggt tgtacaaaaa
    13741 gagctattag ttctagtaag tccagaaaag acactggact caaaattatt attttgaaag
    13801 ctggcctttg gccgggcctg gtggacatgc ctttgatcac atcactcagg attcagagtc
    13861 agactaatct ctgtgagttt caggccagcc tagtctcagg gtgagttcta ggacagccag
    13921 gcctacacag agaaaccatc tcagaaaaac aaaaacaaaa acaagaagat agagacagac
    13981 agacagacag acaggctgat taccgttccc ctccctcttt ctcctgccct cccatctaaa
    14041 cccacctcat atctgtctca ttagaaaaca aacaggcttc taagagacac taataagaaa
    14101 atatagtaag ataaaacaaa aactgtcaca ttggaatgga caggagaaac aaacagaagg
    14161 agaagagctc aagagaaggc acaagaatca gagactcaca caggaatccc ataaacatgc
    14221 tggactggag cgctaatctg cgcctgctgt ctcagactcc ataggagcat tgatcacgtt
    14281 gatcacattg atccagaagg ccttgttttc ttggtgccat cccctggctc ttacactctt
    14341 tccacatcct ctttggaaag gtccctggag ccctgaggag agggatttgg tggacacatc
    14401 ccattcaggg ctgagtgttc cgaggtctct cactctctgc atgtctggct gtgggtctct
    14461 gtatgtgttc ccatctctga tggctgagtc agacactgag ctatgagtct agcagaatac
    14521 cattaggagt aattttattg ctatatagct tttgtttttg ttttagacca gtactatttt
    14581 accctagatc cttgggctat ctagtctctg gctcttggtc atccaagcag tgtcaggtat
    14641 ggatttcatc ttgtggaggg gccttaagtc agatattggc tggtaactcc catgagcttt
    14701 gtgcctccaa tgccctagca taccttataa ttaggacacc attgtatatc cagtttgtga
    14761 ctggcatgga gtttatgtta ctcttttggt agtgtgcaga gtactttcct gtgccaaagg
    14821 cattggaata taaaagactc cgtgtaggca ccagttcaac ttcttcaggt tccgtgagtt
    14881 gtgtaggttt tgtcttcagc attggggcct cactgtcagt ttgtggagag caacctatag
    14941 ccttggtcac agcctgggtt gtttggagat tcctatgtga ctcctttggc caacaactta
    15001 gatgtaacct aatcccagta ctggaggctt catttggtga caagagatga acagttggga
    15061 ctctgtctcc ccattacttt ggtccccttc atatctgtat acatttcagg aagcttactg
    15121 tattaggttt gtgtacttac ccctccgatg gccttgatgc tagctgtctc cccatttccc
    15181 cctttcatag ttctctctcc tccccacttg atcctcctgc tcctgcaacc cccatccatt
    15241 catatctgtt catttctctt acctaacaag atctatctgt acaccctagt ttcttactct
    15301 atacataact tctgtggttc tgtgcattgt agcttggtta tcattgactt aacagctaat
    15361 atccatatca taagcagata catatttgta tttctgggtc tgagatacct aacttaggat
    15421 gatttttttt tctaatacta aacatttatc tgaaaatttc atgatgtcgt tttttgggtt
    15481 gttttttttt ttgtttttgt ttttgttttg tttggttgga taatactcta ttgtgtaaat
    15541 gtatcacatt tctttatcca ttcttctgat aaggttaggt tgtttccagt ttctaggatt
    15601 atgaatagag cagcaatgtg aacatggttg agcaagtttc tctgttataa gatgaagcat
    15661 cctttcggtg tctgcccaaa agtggtatag ctggatcttg atgtagatcg tttcccctct
    15721 tcctgggaaa ctgccatgct gatttacata gtagctgtac aagtttgcac tcccaccagc
    15781 aatggaagag tattcccctt gctccacatc cttgccagct tgagctgtcc cttgtgctat
    15841 tgatcttaga ctctgatgag tgtaagatga aatctcatag tgtttgcatt tccctcgtgg
    15901 ctaaggatgt tgatcatttc tttgtttctc agccatttaa gtttcctcta ttgaggattc
    15961 tcagtttaga tctgggcccc atttttaatt ggattatttg atttcttgat acctactttt
    16021 taaatttttt catatacttt ggatattagt tttctatctg atgtgtagtt ggtaaaaaaa
    16081 tcttctccca tgcagtggct gcagctttgt ccccaaaaac gtggtgtcct ttgctgcata
    16141 gaagcctctc ggtgtcatga agtcccattt actagctgtt gatctcagtg cctgtgctat
    16201 cccattctta atcctctctg gtgtttctgt cgcaggcacc tgcccacagc acagcaaacg
    16261 ctttttgaaa gccttaacca aagagaaact tttggaagcc aaacactcag gaccaagact
    16321 atgtgttgac ttgagcatga cccagcacat gtcaaagaag gtagagcatc cagaggccaa
    16381 gggaggcacg gaagggtgca gtctggccag gcggggacca tcgccagctt ctatgggcta
    16441 gacgtgtctg attttctagt ctcctgactt ccacaggtgg ttggaaagga acacaggttc
    16501 tttgatttag tttgcagttt gccttctctt ttgagcctcc tactcaggct atgatgttct
    16561 cagtctagat ggaaccttgc cgatcttcta gcccaaagtt ccaaagtcct tccacagtcc
    16621 tcccgaaaac atggtcaggt tatcacagga ataccccact tctggtacca gtttgtctta
    16681 gtcagggttt ctattcctgc acaaacatca tgaccaagaa gcacttgggg aggaaagggt
    16741 ttattcagct tactcttcca cattgctgtt catcaccaaa ggaagtcagg actggaactc
    16801 aagcaggtca ggaagcagga gctgatgcag aggccatgca gggatgttct ttattggctt
    16861 gcttcccctg gcttgctcag cctgctctct tatagaaccc aagactacca gcccagggat
    16921 ggtctcaccc acaagggtcc tttccccctt gatcactaat tgagaaaatg ccttatagct
    16981 ggatcttgtg gaggcatttc cccaactgaa gctcctttct ctgtgataac tccagcctgt
    17041 gtcaacttga cacaaaacta gccagtacac cttctaaaaa gatgaacaag gaggcaggag
    17101 gtggtggtgc atgcctttaa tcccagtact gctgaggcag aggcagaagc cataaaaaaa
    17161 cgaagagtaa acaagggagt ctctccttat attaagcgag agcagattaa atcaaatcca
    17221 aagtcttgta ggccttttct tcagtgtagc acaaatcaaa ctaaactatg aaaaaaaact
    17281 ttctaggatt aggga
//
