# Supplementary material for: CRISPR-Cas9 enables conditional mutagenesis of challenging loci
Source: Sci Rep. 2016 Sep 1;6:32326. doi: 10.1038/srep32326 (PMC5007477; doi:10.1038/srep32326)
Supplement: Supplementary File 3 [file srep32326-s3.zip › gb/HEP01006_A02_vector.gb]

LOCUS       283#L1L2_gt1#L3L4_pZero_DTA_kan        17600 bp    dna     circular UNK 
ACCESSION   unknown
SOURCE      Mus musculus
  ORGANISM  Mus musculus
            Eukaryota; Metazoa; Chordata; Craniata; Vertebrata; Euteleostomi;
            Mammalia; Eutheria; Euarchontoglires; Glires; Rodentia;
            Sciurognathi; Muroidea; Muridae; Murinae; Mus.
COMMENT     cassette: L1L2_gt1
COMMENT     design_id: 283
COMMENT     backbone: L3L4_pZero_DTA_kan
COMMENT     transcript_id: ENSMUST00000094156
FEATURES             Location/Qualifiers
     misc_feature    29..49
                     /note="B4 Gateway"
                     /label="B4 Gateway"
     promoter        85..598
                     /note="mouse phosphoglycerate kinase 1 promoter"
     CDS             612..1268
                     /note="DTA"
                     /label="DTA"
     misc_feature    1393..1651
                     /note="BGH pA"
                     /label="BGH pA"
     CDS             complement(2147..2941)
                     /note="KanR"
                     /label="KanR"
     misc_feature    4053..4073
                     /note="B3 Gateway"
                     /label="B3 Gateway"
     misc_feature    4079..4086
                     /note="AsiSI"
                     /label="AsiSI"
     misc_feature    1..4111
                     /note="Synthetic Backbone"
                     /label="Synthetic Backbone"
     exon            6131..6190
                     /db_xref="ENSEMBL:ENSMUSE00000590458"
                     /rank="2"
                     /note="ENSMUSE00000590458"
                     /label="ENSMUSE00000590458"
     misc_feature    4112..7884
                     /note="5 arm"
                     /label="5 arm"
     misc_feature    7912..7936
                     /note="B1 Gateway"
                     /label="B1 Gateway"
     misc_feature    7949..7996
                     /note="Frt"
                     /label="Frt"
     intron          7997..8871
                     /note="mouse En2 intron"
                     /label="mouse En2 intron"
     misc_feature    8869..8871
                     /note="Splice Acceptor"
                     /label="Splice Acceptor"
     exon            8872..8910
                     /note="mouse En2 exon"
                     /label="mouse En2 exon"
     misc_feature    8911..8927
                     /note="Frame 1 insert"
     misc_feature    8928..8981
                     /note="'self-cleaving' 2A peptide"
                     /label="'self-cleaving' 2A peptide"
     gene            8982..12059
                     /gene="lacZ"
                     /note="lacZ"
                     /label="lacZ"
     misc_feature    12060..12113
                     /note="'self-cleaving' 2A peptide"
                     /label="'self-cleaving' 2A peptide"
     gene            12114..12905
                     /gene="NeoR"
                     /note="NeoR"
                     /label="NeoR"
     misc_feature    13104..13346
                     /note="SV40 polyadenylation site"
                     /label="SV40 polyadenylation site"
     misc_feature    13363..13410
                     /note="Frt"
                     /label="Frt"
     misc_feature    13417..13450
                     /note="loxP"
                     /label="loxP"
     misc_feature    8886..9001
                     /note="FCHK std_gt1"
                     /label="FCHK std_gt1"
     misc_feature    8886..8903
                     /note="FCHK QC prefix region"
                     /label="FCHK QC prefix region"
     misc_feature    8904..8983
                     /note="FCHK QC critical region"
                     /label="FCHK QC critical region"
     misc_feature    8984..9001
                     /note="FCHK QC suffix region"
                     /label="FCHK QC suffix region"
     misc_feature    13466..13486
                     /note="B2 Gateway"
                     /label="B2 Gateway"
     misc_feature    7885..13516
                     /note="Synthetic Cassette"
                     /label="Synthetic Cassette"
     exon            13671..13774
                     /db_xref="ENSEMBL:ENSMUSE00000370530"
                     /type="targeted"
                     /rank="3"
                     /note="target exon 1 ENSMUSE00000370530"
     misc_feature    13517..13989
                     /note="Critical Region"
                     /label="Critical Region"
     misc_feature    14013..14046
                     /note="Downstream LoxP"
                     /label="Downstream LoxP"
     misc_feature    13990..14069
                     /note="synthetic loxP region"
                     /label="synthetic loxP region"
     exon            17392..17594
                     /db_xref="ENSEMBL:ENSMUSE00000825111"
                     /rank="4"
                     /note="ENSMUSE00000825111"
                     /label="ENSMUSE00000825111"
     misc_feature    14070..17600
                     /note="3 arm"
                     /label="3 arm"
ORIGIN      
        1 ccactggccg tcgttttaca ttaattaaca acttttctat acaaagttga cagataaacg
       61 gatcccctag tttgtgatag gatcgaattc taccgggtag gggaggcgct tttcccaagg
      121 cagtctggag catgcgcttt agcagccccg ctgggcactt ggcgctacac aagtggcctc
      181 tggcctcgca cacattccac atccaccggt aggcgccaac cggctccgtt ctttggtggc
      241 cccttcgcgc caccttctac tcctccccta gtcaggaagt tcccccccgc cccgcagctc
      301 gcgtcgtgca ggacgtgaca aatggaagta gcacgtctca ctagtctcgt gcagatggac
      361 agcaccgctg agcaatggaa gcgggtaggc ctttggggca gcggccaata gcagctttgc
      421 tccttcgctt tctgggctca gaggctggga aggggtgggt ccgggggcgg gctcaggggc
      481 gggctcaggg gcggggcggg cgcccgaagg tcctccggag gcccggcatt ctgcacgctt
      541 caaaagcgca cgtctgccgc gctgttctcc tcttcctcat ctccgggcct ttcgacctgc
      601 aggtcctcgc catggatcct gatgatgttg ttgattcttc taaatctttt gtgatggaaa
      661 acttttcttc gtaccacggg actaaacctg gttatgtaga ttccattcaa aaaggtatac
      721 aaaagccaaa atctggtaca caaggaaatt atgacgatga ttggaaaggg ttttatagta
      781 ccgacaataa atacgacgct gcgggatact ctgtagataa tgaaaacccg ctctctggaa
      841 aagctggagg cgtggtcaaa gtgacgtatc caggactgac gaaggttctc gcactaaaag
      901 tggataatgc cgaaactatt aagaaagagt taggtttaag tctcactgaa ccgttgatgg
      961 agcaagtcgg aacggaagag tttatcaaaa ggttcggtga tggtgcttcg cgtgtagtgc
     1021 tcagccttcc cttcgctgag gggagttcta gcgttgaata tattaataac tgggaacagg
     1081 cgaaagcgtt aagcgtagaa cttgagatta attttgaaac ccgtggaaaa cgtggccaag
     1141 atgcgatgta tgagtatatg gctcaagcct gtgcaggaaa tcgtgtcagg cgatctcttt
     1201 gtgaaggaac cttacttctg tggtgtgaca taattggaca aactacctac agagatttaa
     1261 agctctaagg taaatataaa atttttaagt gtataatgtg ttaaactact gattctaatt
     1321 gtttgtgtat tttagattcc aacctatgga actgatgaat gggagcagtg gtggaatgca
     1381 gatcctagag ctcgctgatc agcctcgact gtgccttcta gttgccagcc atctgttgtt
     1441 tgcccctccc ccgtgccttc cttgaccctg gaaggtgcca ctcccactgt cctttcctaa
     1501 taaaatgagg aaattgcatc gcattgtctg agtaggtgtc attctattct ggggggtggg
     1561 gtggggcagg acagcaaggg ggaggattgg gaagacaata gcaggcatgc tggggatgcg
     1621 gtgggctcta tggcttctga ggcggaaaga accagctggg gctcgacgcg ccgtacccag
     1681 cttttgttcc ctttagtgag ggcctgaatg gcgaatggnn nnnnnnnnnn nnnnnnnnnn
     1741 nnnnnnnnnn nnnnnnnnnn nnnnnnnnnn nnnnnnnnnn nnnnnnnnnn nnnnnnnnnn
     1801 nnnnnnnnnn nnnnnnnnnn nnnnnnnnnn nnnnnnnnnn nncnnnnnnn nnnnnnnnnn
     1861 nnnnnnnnnn nnnnnnnnnn nnnnnnnnnn nnnnnnnnnn nnnnnnnnnn nnnnnnnnnn
     1921 nnnnnnnnnn nnnnannnnn nnnnnnnnnn nnnnnnnnnn nnnnnnnnnn nnnnnnnnnn
     1981 nnnncctttg acgttggagt ccacgttctt taatagtgga ctcttgttcc aaactggaac
     2041 aacactcaac cctatctcgg tctattcttt tgatttataa gggattttgc cgatttcggc
     2101 ctattggtta aaaaatgagc tgatttaaca aaaattttaa caaaattcag aagaactcgt
     2161 caagaaggcg atagaaggcg atgcgctgcg aatcgggagc ggcgataccg taaagcacga
     2221 ggaagcggtc agcccattcg ccgccaagct cttcagcaat atcacgggta gccaacgcta
     2281 tgtcctgata gcggtccgcc acacccagcc ggccacagtc gatgaatcca gaaaagcggc
     2341 cattttccac catgatattc ggcaagcagg catcgccatg ggtcacgacg agatcctcgc
     2401 cgtcgggcat gctcgccttg agcctggcga acagttcggc tggcgcgagc ccctgatgct
     2461 cttcgtccag atcatcctga tcgacaagac cggcttccat ccgagtacgt gctcgctcga
     2521 tgcgatgttt cgcttggtgg tcgaatgggc aggtagccgg atcaagcgta tgcagccgcc
     2581 gcattgcatc agccatgatg gatactttct cggcaggagc aaggtgagat gacaggagat
     2641 cctgccccgg cacttcgccc aatagcagcc agtcccttcc cgcttcagtg acaacgtcga
     2701 gcacagctgc gcaaggaacg cccgtcgtgg ccagccacga tagccgcgct gcctcgtctt
     2761 gcagttcatt cagggcaccg gacaggtcgg tcttgacaaa aagaaccggg cgcccctgcg
     2821 ctgacagccg gaacacggcg gcatcagagc agccgattgt ctgttgtgcc cagtcatagc
     2881 cgaatagcct ctccacccaa gcggccggag aacctgcgtg caatccatct tgttcaatca
     2941 tgcgaaacga tcctcatcct gtctcttgat cagatcttga tcccctgcgc catcagatcc
     3001 ttggcggcga gaaagccatc cagtttactt tgcagggctt cccaacctta ccagagggcg
     3061 ccccagctgg caattccggt tcgcttgctg tccataaaac cgcccagtct agctatcgcc
     3121 atgtaagccc actgcaagct acctgctttc tctttgcgct tgcgttttcc cttgtccaga
     3181 tagcccagta gctgacattc atccggggtc agcaccgttt ctgcggactg gctttctacg
     3241 tgaaaaggat ctaggtgaag atcctttttg ataatctcat gaccaaaatc ccttaacgtg
     3301 agttttcgtt ccactgagcg tcagaccccg tagaaaagat caaaggatct tcttgagatc
     3361 ctttttttct gcgcgtaatc tgctgcttgc aaacaaaaaa accaccgcta ccagcggtgg
     3421 tttgtttgcc ggatcaagag ctaccaactc tttttccgaa ggtaactggc ttcagcagag
     3481 cgcagatacc aaatactgtt cttctagtgt agccgtagtt aggccaccac ttcaagaact
     3541 ctgtagcacc gcctacatac ctcgctctgc taatcctgtt accagtggct gctgccagtg
     3601 gcgataagtc gtgtcttacc gggttggact caagacgata gttaccggat aaggcgcagc
     3661 ggtcgggctg aacggggggt tcgtgcacac agcccagctt ggagcgaacg acctacaccg
     3721 aactgagata cctacagcgt gagctatgag aaagcgccac gcttcccgaa gggagaaagg
     3781 cggacaggta tccggtaagc ggcagggtcg gaacaggaga gcgcacgagg gagcttccag
     3841 ggggaaacgc ctggtatctt tatagtcctg tcgggtttcg ccacctctga cttgagcgtc
     3901 gatttttgtg atgctcgtca ggggggcgga gcctatggaa aaacgccagc aacgcggcct
     3961 ttttacggtt cctgggcttt tgctggcctt ttgctcacat gtaatacgac tcactatagg
     4021 gcgaattgga gctaggcggc cgtttatcgt gccaacttta ttatacaaag ttgcggacgc
     4081 gatcgccggc ggataacaat ttcacacagg attttctttg atcagaatac ccaagataca
     4141 atttgcaaaa cacatgaaac tcaagaagaa ggaagaccaa agtgtggata cttccatcct
     4201 tcttagaagg ggggaacaaa atacccatgg aaggagttac agagacaaag ttcggagcag
     4261 agactgaagg catggccatc cagagactgc cccacctggg gatccatccc acaaacaact
     4321 accaaaccca gacactattg cagatgccaa gaagagcttg ctgacaggaa cctgatatag
     4381 ctgttgcatg agaggttctg ccagtgcctg acaaatacag aagtgaatgc tcacagtcat
     4441 ccattagatg atggagcaca gggtccccaa ggaaggagct agagaaagta cctaaggagc
     4501 tgaaggggtt tgcagcccca taggaggacc aacaatatga actaaccagt acccccagag
     4561 ctccctggcc attcactttc taatagagtg tttgaagccc cacaagggtt tgagatagtc
     4621 tgagggactc taagctactc tcctccaagc agcaaccttc cacccacccc ctcccccacg
     4681 ccccactcct atttttgcta catatattaa aagaccagag aggactagtc actttgtaaa
     4741 cattttagtt gcctcctgca gtttctgagc agaatttcaa cccaccagcc tgtaaggttc
     4801 tattggttct ggctctggtt cctatccagc tccacccatt ctgaacacct acatggagtc
     4861 gcatccatcc catgctaccc aagatccttc agtaaagccc tagttcccac tctgctctgt
     4921 agcagacccc gcccccacag tccttcctcc tttcatttct gtagaaatag attttctaaa
     4981 cgtgtcagac catctcctat atgtacgtgt tccttgtccc cagtgtctgc ccctccttag
     5041 ccatagtgca cagcagcctg gctgtctgca gaaagtgcgg agacttcact ttgcccgtct
     5101 gtaacctagt tttcaccagg atccctgacc actaacgtca ggaggactat tctccagctc
     5161 tgtttaaaca ttgtccattc taagacttaa gatgacagct ttctcagaca ctgctgtctc
     5221 ctggcccaga ctccctgggt ccactggaat aaaatgggaa ttcactgcag tgtgttggtg
     5281 cttgctgtcc tccataagga ttttgctaat atactggaca tggcaaagag agtgacacaa
     5341 atgcatatct taggtgtcgg gatgtgtggc tgggaggaaa atggccaatg aggtccaaga
     5401 caaactggat cccatctcct tgctcattcc cgttgctctt caccagctcc ctcctcctct
     5461 ccagcatccc ctgtcactca tcttcccacg tgttctcaca cagtggaccc caactccttc
     5521 attcaggact cacaagcatc tccttgggat actcaccaca cacccatgcc atccatcacc
     5581 tctaagcatg gagcttgctc tcaggctctc cctcacgtgt tatcccatgt tgatgtgctg
     5641 tcagtcaaca cgcgtagaag gttcctagag catgcctgtc tgcagtgttc ccatcagtac
     5701 caggaagtgg aggatatggg ctcagttctt cctatcaatg gacttctgtg tgtccatccc
     5761 ttctggttct tgggaactgg ccttcaggta tatttgcttc tctgccaacc agcacggacc
     5821 agggaatggt tttccatgct ggaaactaga agccagtatc cacctgggac acttggagag
     5881 tgtccctgtg ctatgaattg actattagct gtgcttcatt ttggtcatct caggtccaat
     5941 agacactcct ggctatggta ctagtgacat gcttgctgta aggtcttgct ccttagtgtc
     6001 tagtacagtt actggcatat gtcaaactcc tcagtgaatg ctaagcaggg ggacctggtt
     6061 gcaggtgagt ttaggacaga tgtcacctgc taatgtcaac tgtgctgctt gtattttttt
     6121 ttttttctag ttcacacaat taccaggaag cccatgtctt ggcatgataa cttggaggag
     6181 ccagaagatg gtaggtgctg ggctcgagaa cgccaaggtt cagagcacag aggggcaggc
     6241 aggctggtga cacctctcag ggttctgcca ccttgggggc aagtataggg tcctctaaaa
     6301 ctagatttaa ccaaggtcac gggagactga cttattcagc cacagtgcca tgttattaag
     6361 tatgaagcca acaataatgt ttccaatgcc ctaaccatcc acccatccac ccattcaccc
     6421 atccacccat ccacccatcc acccatccac ccatccaccc atccacccat ccacccaccc
     6481 attcaacacc ctgaagtcat attaactggt ttcaaatttc aatcccacca cccactaagc
     6541 aattgtcttt gaccagtgct ctagttttac tctgttgctg tgtaaaacac tctgaccaaa
     6601 agcaatttga ggaggaaagg gcttatttca ttatatattt ccaggtttgt tcccctgaga
     6661 caagccaggg aagggactca aacaagcttg aagcagaagt catggaaaag gctgcttgct
     6721 agttcagttt ctggctcact tgtttacaag catatgttca gctagctttc ttatacagcc
     6781 caggaccacc tgtgtatggt tggtgccact catagtggac tgaacccaca tacatgaatt
     6841 atcaattaag atagcccaca ggtctacctg gtctaggcaa ttcttcagtc taggctttcc
     6901 tctcaaatgt ctctaggctg tgtcaaattg acacttaacc tatgacaact agttagcccc
     6961 gttttttttt tgtaaacctt tctgaaacaa tttttagggt tattatgaag tctaggcaaa
     7021 ataatacaag tacttgggat ggggtgtgat atgtggtggt cagtgaatgt tggtcatttt
     7081 tctcataatt accacgtaag agaacatgga atggggctag gaggagactc tcattatgaa
     7141 ggaaaaggta gtaggtttgt acactcctgg agaagcctta gggaacggga tacatgtgtt
     7201 acagactggt gctgctgtca ggcagtggca ttttggaaag agttctcaga ctccaggtag
     7261 atagagagcc tcccggggga gcctgtgtaa ggacagttcc gttgccggat tttccctgtc
     7321 cagttacatt tagggcagca ggaggtctgt gattggacag ggaaaaggga ggtggagtta
     7381 agagttgcag ggacagagag tgtctcagag gtaagaagga aggcaaaagt ggctttaacc
     7441 agccacaggt agttatgata tcataaggat tctaaccttc taattgggat aaagctttta
     7501 tcatcttcaa ttggttctga aattattata ttggattctt agaaattgag aatttattga
     7561 tacataaatc tgactggttg attataaggc ttaagagttt tgctttactt ggtgactgga
     7621 atgtgggacc accaatggca gagggaatta gcagctccag ggacaagtga gccagacact
     7681 gcagcggcta gctggagaga gttgctgctt gctggcggca ggagtgtggg aagcgtgctg
     7741 gctctgctgg ggagttggcg gactgtgaga aggaggagtg tggagagttg gcggtgtgtg
     7801 tgtgtgtgtc tgtgtgtgtg tgtgtgtgtg tgtcggtttt taatatttcc tgcaacacat
     7861 tccatgcttt gtgaaaagca cagaaaggcg cataacgata ccacgatatc aacaagtttg
     7921 tacaaaaaag caggctggcg ccggaaccga agttcctatt ccgaagttcc tattctctag
     7981 aaagtatagg aacttcgaac cctttcccac accaccctcc acacttgccc caaacactgc
     8041 caactatgta ggaggaaggg gttgggacta acagaagaac ccgttgtggg gaagctgttg
     8101 ggagggtcac tttatgttct tgcccaaggt cagttgggtg gcctgcttct gatgaggtgg
     8161 tcccaaggtc tggggtagaa ggtgagaggg acaggccacc aaggtcagcc ccccccccct
     8221 atcccatagg agccaggtcc ctctcctgga caggaagact gaaggggaga tgccagagac
     8281 tcagtgaagc ctggggtacc ctattggagt ccttcaagga aacaaacttg gcctcaccag
     8341 gcctcagcct tggctcctcc tgggaactct actgcccttg ggatcccctt gtagttgtgg
     8401 gttacatagg aagggggacg ggattcccct tgactggcta gcctactctt ttcttcagtc
     8461 ttctccatct cctctcacct gtctctcgac cctttcccta ggatagactt ggaaaaagat
     8521 aaggggagaa aacaaatgca aacgaggcca gaaagatttt ggctgggcat tccttccgct
     8581 agcttttatt gggatcccct agtttgtgat aggcctttta gctacatctg ccaatccatc
     8641 tcattttcac acacacacac accactttcc ttctggtcag tgggcacatg tccagcctca
     8701 agtttatatc accaccccca atgcccaaca cttgtatggc cttgggcggg tcatcccccc
     8761 ccccaccccc agtatctgca acctcaagct agcttgggtg cgttggttgt ggataagtag
     8821 ctagactcca gcaaccagta acctctgccc tttctcctcc atgacaacca ggtcccaggt
     8881 cccgaaaacc aaagaagaag aacgcagatc gcagatcgca gatctccgag ggcagaggaa
     8941 gtcttctaac atgcggtgac gtggaggaga atcccggccc tgggatctgg actctagagg
     9001 atcccgtcgt tttacaacgt cgtgactggg aaaaccctgg cgttacccaa cttaatcgcc
     9061 ttgcagcaca tccccctttc gccagctggc gtaatagcga agaggcccgc accgatcgcc
     9121 cttcccaaca gttgcgcagc ctgaatggcg aatggcgctt tgcctggttt ccggcaccag
     9181 aagcggtgcc ggaaagctgg ctggagtgcg atcttcctga ggccgatact gtcgtcgtcc
     9241 cctcaaactg gcagatgcac ggttacgatg cgcccatcta caccaacgtg acctatccca
     9301 ttacggtcaa tccgccgttt gttcccacgg agaatccgac gggttgttac tcgctcacat
     9361 ttaatgttga tgaaagctgg ctacaggaag gccagacgcg aattattttt gatggcgtta
     9421 actcggcgtt tcatctgtgg tgcaacgggc gctgggtcgg ttacggccag gacagtcgtt
     9481 tgccgtctga atttgacctg agcgcatttt tacgcgccgg agaaaaccgc ctcgcggtga
     9541 tggtgctgcg ctggagtgac ggcagttatc tggaagatca ggatatgtgg cggatgagcg
     9601 gcattttccg tgacgtctcg ttgctgcata aaccgactac acaaatcagc gatttccatg
     9661 ttgccactcg ctttaatgat gatttcagcc gcgctgtact ggaggctgaa gttcagatgt
     9721 gcggcgagtt gcgtgactac ctacgggtaa cagtttcttt atggcagggt gaaacgcagg
     9781 tcgccagcgg caccgcgcct ttcggcggtg aaattatcga tgagcgtggt ggttatgccg
     9841 atcgcgtcac actacgtctg aacgtcgaaa acccgaaact gtggagcgcc gaaatcccga
     9901 atctctatcg tgcggtggtt gaactgcaca ccgccgacgg cacgctgatt gaagcagaag
     9961 cctgcgatgt cggtttccgc gaggtgcgga ttgaaaatgg tctgctgctg ctgaacggca
    10021 agccgttgct gattcgaggc gttaaccgtc acgagcatca tcctctgcat ggtcaggtca
    10081 tggatgagca gacgatggtg caggatatcc tgctgatgaa gcagaacaac tttaacgccg
    10141 tgcgctgttc gcattatccg aaccatccgc tgtggtacac gctgtgcgac cgctacggcc
    10201 tgtatgtggt ggatgaagcc aatattgaaa cccacggcat ggtgccaatg aatcgtctga
    10261 ccgatgatcc gcgctggcta ccggcgatga gcgaacgcgt aacgcgaatg gtgcagcgcg
    10321 atcgtaatca cccgagtgtg atcatctggt cgctggggaa tgaatcaggc cacggcgcta
    10381 atcacgacgc gctgtatcgc tggatcaaat ctgtcgatcc ttcccgcccg gtgcagtatg
    10441 aaggcggcgg agccgacacc acggccaccg atattatttg cccgatgtac gcgcgcgtgg
    10501 atgaagacca gcccttcccg gctgtgccga aatggtccat caaaaaatgg ctttcgctac
    10561 ctggagagac gcgcccgctg atcctttgcg aatacgccca cgcgatgggt aacagtcttg
    10621 gcggtttcgc taaatactgg caggcgtttc gtcagtatcc ccgtttacag ggcggcttcg
    10681 tctgggactg ggtggatcag tcgctgatta aatatgatga aaacggcaac ccgtggtcgg
    10741 cttacggcgg tgattttggc gatacgccga acgatcgcca gttctgtatg aacggtctgg
    10801 tctttgccga ccgcacgccg catccagcgc tgacggaagc aaaacaccag cagcagtttt
    10861 tccagttccg tttatccggg caaaccatcg aagtgaccag cgaatacctg ttccgtcata
    10921 gcgataacga gctcctgcac tggatggtgg cgctggatgg taagccgctg gcaagcggtg
    10981 aagtgcctct ggatgtcgct ccacaaggta aacagttgat tgaactgcct gaactaccgc
    11041 agccggagag cgccgggcaa ctctggctca cagtacgcgt agtgcaaccg aacgcgaccg
    11101 catggtcaga agccgggcac atcagcgcct ggcagcagtg gcgtctggcg gaaaacctca
    11161 gtgtgacgct ccccgccgcg tcccacgcca tcccgcatct gaccaccagc gaaatggatt
    11221 tttgcatcga gctgggtaat aagcgttggc aatttaaccg ccagtcaggc tttctttcac
    11281 agatgtggat tggcgataaa aaacaactgc tgacgccgct gcgcgatcag ttcacccgtg
    11341 caccgctgga taacgacatt ggcgtaagtg aagcgacccg cattgaccct aacgcctggg
    11401 tcgaacgctg gaaggcggcg ggccattacc aggccgaagc agcgttgttg cagtgcacgg
    11461 cagatacact tgctgatgcg gtgctgatta cgaccgctca cgcgtggcag catcagggga
    11521 aaaccttatt tatcagccgg aaaacctacc ggattgatgg tagtggtcaa atggcgatta
    11581 ccgttgatgt tgaagtggcg agcgatacac cgcatccggc gcggattggc ctgaactgcc
    11641 agctggcgca ggtagcagag cgggtaaact ggctcggatt agggccgcaa gaaaactatc
    11701 ccgaccgcct tactgccgcc tgttttgacc gctgggatct gccattgtca gacatgtata
    11761 ccccgtacgt cttcccgagc gaaaacggtc tgcgctgcgg gacgcgcgaa ttgaattatg
    11821 gcccacacca gtggcgcggc gacttccagt tcaacatcag ccgctacagt caacagcaac
    11881 tgatggaaac cagccatcgc catctgctgc acgcggaaga aggcacatgg ctgaatatcg
    11941 acggtttcca tatggggatt ggtggcgacg actcctggag cccgtcagta tcggcggaat
    12001 tccagctgag cgccggtcgc taccattacc agttggtctg gtgtcagggg atcccccggg
    12061 agggcagagg aagtcttcta acatgcggtg acgtggagga gaatcccggc cctattgaac
    12121 aagatggatt gcacgcaggt tctccggccg cttgggtgga gaggctattc ggctatgact
    12181 gggcacaaca gacaatcggc tgctctgatg ccgccgtgtt ccggctgtca gcgcaggggc
    12241 gcccggttct ttttgtcaag accgacctgt ccggtgccct gaatgaactg caggacgagg
    12301 cagcgcggct atcgtggctg gccacgacgg gcgttccttg cgcagctgtg ctcgacgttg
    12361 tcactgaagc gggaagggac tggctgctat tgggcgaagt gccggggcag gatctcctgt
    12421 catctcacct tgctcctgcc gagaaagtat ccatcatggc tgatgcaatg cggcggctgc
    12481 atacgcttga tccggctacc tgcccattcg accaccaagc gaaacatcgc atcgagcgag
    12541 cacgtactcg gatggaagcc ggtcttgtcg atcaggatga tctggacgaa gagcatcagg
    12601 ggctcgcgcc agccgaactg ttcgccaggc tcaaggcgcg catgcccgac ggcgaggatc
    12661 tcgtcgtgac ccatggcgat gcctgcttgc cgaatatcat ggtggaaaat ggccgctttt
    12721 ctggattcat cgactgtggc cggctgggtg tggcggaccg ctatcaggac atagcgttgg
    12781 ctacccgtga tattgctgaa gagcttggcg gcgaatgggc tgaccgcttc ctcgtgcttt
    12841 acggtatcgc cgctcccgat tcgcagcgca tcgccttcta tcgccttctt gacgagttct
    12901 tctgagcggg actctggggt tcgaaatgac cgaccaagcg acgcccaacc tgccatcacg
    12961 agatttcgat tccaccgccg ccttctatga aaggttgggc ttcggaatcg ttttccggga
    13021 cgccggctgg atgatcctcc agcgcgggga tctcatgctg gagttcttcg cccacccccc
    13081 ggatctaagc tctagataag taatgatcat aatcagccat atcacatctg tagaggtttt
    13141 acttgcttta aaaaacctcc cacacctccc cctgaacctg aaacataaaa tgaatgcaat
    13201 tgttgttgtt aacttgttta ttgcagctta taatggttac aaataaagca atagcatcac
    13261 aaatttcaca aataaagcat ttttttcact gcattctagt tgtggtttgt ccaaactcat
    13321 caatgtatct tatcatgtct ggatccgggg gtaccgcgtc gagaagttcc tattccgaag
    13381 ttcctattct ctagaaagta taggaacttc gtcgagataa cttcgtatag catacattat
    13441 acgaagttat gtcgagatat ctagacccag ctttcttgta caaagtggtt gatatctcta
    13501 tagtcgcagt aggcggctgt tgagcaggcc ttaaaaccaa cattacagtt ggctgttggt
    13561 tatcatcaca ggtatccacg ccactcctgc atccttaggt ttatcatgcc atgtgggtgg
    13621 ttggagtttc tgattccttt ttaactgtgc ctcattttta actttcccag ccaagttcct
    13681 gaacctcatt caccatgctg cacagggtcc aaaaaagaaa tattcagaga cacagaccga
    13741 agcccaagaa attggatggg acccaaatcc cttggtgagc atggctcttt cacataatgg
    13801 tacctgagaa catgacagca atgacagtgg tggccaagag gacaggttgg ggaggcagtt
    13861 ccacctggat ttgaattctg ggttacattc cctagcatgt gtgaccttgg gcaagtcact
    13921 aagttgcttt gtgactccgt tccaaagtta tgagatggaa atcctgtaga atccatctca
    13981 tagggttttg agatggcgca acgcaattaa tgataacttc gtatagcata cattatacga
    14041 agttatggtc tgagctcgcc atcagttcac aatatttgta aggtacctag gaccgtgcct
    14101 ggcacataga cacatttcag taaacccagg gtgggctact gtaatgtgga tggggacaat
    14161 cagaaggggc ccagagcacc tctgagtccc aagtcatgtg gtgaccctgg tttcttggct
    14221 tgatacccat tgtcttcact cactaagagc ctttcaagca tctcttactc ccatgaggcc
    14281 tctgttttat gtgtcttcct cctatacaag gggcaaggct tctcacccac taaacagctc
    14341 tagttccagc aggtggcgct gatgcagagc cacctcctgg ggattccttt tactttttga
    14401 attaattaat taattaatta attaatttat attagatatt ttccttattt acatttaaaa
    14461 atttatcccc tttcctcatt tcccctctga actcccccta tcccatcccg cccccccccc
    14521 aacccaccca ctccctcttc cctgtcctgg cattccccta ctctggggct cttcacaaga
    14581 ccaataaagg actctactgg gtactgtcta ggagagagaa ttcttcagga aatgggagaa
    14641 agatgtcccc agggccttag aacttacaca atgaaggctg aatttaaaat ggagagaagg
    14701 ggatgactag agttctggag aagcaaagac cactcagagc aaaaaggcaa ggggtgggag
    14761 aggaaactta ttgaatgagg gaagggtatg aaagaagaca ttattaatga cgttactgaa
    14821 aatggaccaa agaatcagct tttgaggggc tgtttaaaaa aatgcaggga aggctgtatt
    14881 tagatgggca aatgttgctg tggttctagt ccaagactgg gatttgcagt ggacagaagt
    14941 gggcgggact gtgaagacag tggacaggtg agagcctgag actaagggct agactcaggg
    15001 tcaacagatg gagattgcca acgggtagct tggggatgga ggaactcagg ttgatctaac
    15061 ttgagaggat ccatgctgaa ggcagaaaag gtgagcatac ttcacacgtg ggaaagtgga
    15121 gacagtgggc cctggtggaa catgccactg aggatggtgg ctcttgttag cagatttagc
    15181 aagacttttg ccaggcctgg accagacagg gatggatatg ggagttcaaa gaggcagacc
    15241 taattagaaa gagctcaggc cagcataaat agtttgattg ctgagagaat tgtctccaca
    15301 ccagaagaaa ggttcaaagg aaagaaaatt gttgcaaagg tagaaattat gttaattaga
    15361 taacatatca gtacagtgaa ttgttaaaaa gcacaaatta tttaacctag cactcctcac
    15421 tccccccccc tcttttttga attttagaga taagtttatt gtatattctt tgatagttat
    15481 aagagggagt gtgtgtgtgt gtgtgtgggg gagatagtca gtctatttgc acagtgcaag
    15541 tagccctgtg gtgcggagcg gagctttaaa gaaagagtga aaaggcccaa agtctcagag
    15601 aaagcaggca gaggctctgg ccagcatctg aaagatagag gtggagaaaa tgggaaattc
    15661 atgcctctct gagtcagagg cagatctcag ggaggcccct ggccagtcta aagcatccta
    15721 tcctgttttt tatttttaaa gactaaagat atagatcctt tggattcaaa gtgtccagtt
    15781 gaagtgtgtc tttgacctcc tggtaggctg ggccagccag acatgccttg ctcatatctt
    15841 tctaggtctt gcagataaaa cacatctgca aggcatctgc aaatggtcct ttctgtttgt
    15901 caccatggcc ttgagataat gccatcaggt ggggctgttg atgtataaag caagtacaca
    15961 tcccaagatg gacttcatca ccatgacaac acatgagaaa acttcataag taaggtcata
    16021 ttttggccca gggtctcaga ggttcaatcc atggtggctt gttttcattg atgctggacc
    16081 tggggtgagg gagaacacca tggcagaata aggctggatt tagacccatc tccacagtat
    16141 gcaaaccttg gcctgctccc tccctgacag acttttctga tcctcacggc agccaggaag
    16201 tacaaacagt attacaggaa gggaccacat gagctctagg ccccaaggac ataccccagt
    16261 gattgacttc ctcaggcagg tctcaattta ccacctctca gtggtttact caagatttgt
    16321 atccaccagt ggattactgc agtcagagac ccaagctctc tcccagaggc tcacctctga
    16381 caaatgcttg gatgggtgtc ttagggtttt atcgctgtgg gcatatacca tgaccaatgc
    16441 aactcttaga aggacagcat ttaattggga ctggcttaga ggttcagaga ttcagtccat
    16501 tatcatcaag gttggagtat ggcagtgacc aggcaggcat ggtgcaggag gagctgagag
    16561 tcctacatct acatctgaag gctgctaaga gaagactgac tgactctcac gtgtttagaa
    16621 gggtctcatt gcccacaccc acatgacaca cttcctccaa caaggccaca cctcctaata
    16681 atgccactct ttcggccaag catttcaggg gggtgacact tcccatccaa ctgcaacccc
    16741 ctccaaacct attagatcca ttcctgtggt attacaaagg gcattaagct gctgttcaga
    16801 gtgacacagt ttggggcaga agaaacttga ctggccacca aatgccctct caggatctct
    16861 tcctgctcag gcagcgacct tgacttcaga atggggccat ttgggaactc atgattcggt
    16921 gagcatctct catcctcagg ccttcagata aatgctgaaa gtgtgctctt tagctacact
    16981 gtgtagctct gagaagattt acatgtcaga ggactgactt tagctccaga ctccttcaac
    17041 aaactcgaac tttggttaag cagcccacgc taggtgctgt ccgagtagct tggcttcact
    17101 aatctatact aggcctctcc cccatgaact gctgttcagt gatggtgaaa ccttaggcat
    17161 ggcctccttc aggcagcagt gaggggatta cctcagcctt gataggttac tgctcttcag
    17221 tttttcagtc tttgatgtaa gtgttcaaat ctccaggcca caatgtagga tttagcaagg
    17281 aaaaggcccc aggaagatgg ggcttgattc agacctagct ctctaccatt taaaccctgg
    17341 tgtgctccat ctctgacaaa cttctttctg accctgtcta ctctccttta gatcaaccca
    17401 gaccgtcagg accataggct gaaccacttc agagtctacc acgacatcac tctgtacaag
    17461 gctaaactgt ggagcttggg ggaagacgat caccagaagt gacattctct tggtggagtg
    17521 aacctgcaca ctgaattccc cagtgtatgt gtttcctaga gaaataaatg ctacttcagt
    17581 caaaatctac agaagactat
//
